# Supplementary material for: Evolution of Fusarium tricinctum and Fusarium avenaceum mitochondrial genomes is driven by mobility of introns and of a new type of palindromic microsatellite repeats
Source: BMC Genomics. 2020 May 12;21:358. doi: 10.1186/s12864-020-6770-2 (PMC7218506; doi:10.1186/s12864-020-6770-2)
Supplement: Supplementary file 1 — Additional file 1: GenBank formatted annotated sequence of the F. tricinctum strain INRA104 MtDNA. [file 12864_2020_6770_MOESM1_ESM.txt]

LOCUS       Exported               48506 bp ds-DNA     circular PLN 26-NOV-2019
DEFINITION  FtriMT mitochondrion.
ACCESSION   FtriMT
VERSION     .
KEYWORDS    .
SOURCE      mitochondrion FtriMT
  ORGANISM  mitochondrion FtriMT
REFERENCE   1  (bases 1 to 48506)
  AUTHORS   .
  TITLE     Direct Submission
  JOURNAL   Exported Tuesday, Nov 26, 2019 from SnapGene 5.0.6
            https://www.snapgene.com
COMMENT     GeSeq Version 1.74Reference        Tillich M, Lehwark P, Pellizzer 
            T, Ulbricht-Jones, E.S., Fischer, A., Bock, R., Greiner S.GeSeq - 
            versatile and accurate annotation of organelle genomesNucleic Acids 
            Res. 45 (W1), W6-W11 (2017)PubMed ID:  28486635Job           
            GeSeqJob-20190603-190734Subjob        FtriMTCreator       
            N.PONTSProgram       blat              blatxcutoff=25               
             blatncutoff=85              annotate_ir=false              
            shortmatches=false              mpimpchlororefset=false             
            customgenbankrefs=FoMT.gb,FsolaniMT.gb,FverMT.gb,              
            FgMT.gbProgram       HMMER disabledProgram       ARAGORN v1.2.38    
                     gcode=gcprot                   maxintronlen=3000           
              intronoverlap=true             fixintron=true              
            lowscoring=true                circular=trueProgram       ARWEN 
            v1.2.3 disabledProgram       tRNAscan-SE v1.3.1 disabledProgram     
             tRNAscan-SE v2.0.3              seqsource=mitootherorganellar  
            searchmode=default              gcode=othmito                  
            score=15              nopseudo=true                  detail=false   
                      hitsrc=false                   breakdown=false            
             circular=trueProgram       RNA Editing disabledSubmitted     26 Jun
            2019 17:07:36 GMTStarted       26 Jun 2019 17:07:42 GMTFinished     
            26 Jun 2019 17:08:46 GMTManually curatedAuthors      G. BARROSO
FEATURES             Location/Qualifiers
     source          1..48506
                     /organism="mitochondrion FtriMT"
                     /mol_type="genomic DNA"
     rRNA            join(1..2906,4710..5304)
                     /gene="rnl-fragment"
                     /label=LSU (rnl)
     intron          join(2907..3030,4471..4709)
                     /label=Intron Group IA
     gene            3031..4470
                     /gene="rps3"
                     /label=rps3
                     /note="blatX_hit rps3_FgMT.gb, position 1 - 1482, psl
                     score 96.5, coverage 97.17%, match 90.42%"
     CDS             3031..4470
                     /codon_start=1
                     /transl_table=4
                     /gene="rps3"
                     /label=rps3
                     /translation="MNKDGNVVSSKGASQKIYNNNLKRSGAPKTILLKKKIGDIGITKY
                     LPSFSKEWKNTIYSYNKNTLKNIPVNDLNINKIIKGYFNLYFKDRKYTGSKFILLKRRR
                     NLLRRIHVSNAEIKHTNNKAIITLYTLNREKNVLKKKYLKINKKISKKLIAKRYFLLYK
                     ENIEKIYKILGEYKDQGANVVPSIFISDIIRKTKFIKYKLEYLNKFIKLKDLYLKKVWG
                     VILNQYARKYLKYLRKYDLLYSLNQYKFNRLVFLPILSNILNKIIGKKIEYNIINLKSV
                     AYHTDLFTNALALKLRKRRINYIKSMFSILNRAYLPNINTIKERSLIKGDQKMDLFQGK
                     FKDLKIISNMGELAPSSAQSSSLSKLLDGAYSSDINNGVIHSKDANKENIHNTIYNSIG
                     YKNMAGIRLEVKGRLTKRYRADRSIYSLKWKGGLKNVDSSFRGLSSVLFRGNSKSNVTY
                     SIAKSKRRIGAFAVKGWIGGK"
     gene            5447..5519
                     /gene="trnT-UGU"
                     /label=trnT-UGU
                     /note="annotated by ARAGORN v1.2.38, score: 96.5"
     tRNA            5447..5519
                     /gene="trnT-UGU"
                     /label=trnT-UGU
     gene            5611..5683
                     /gene="trnE-UUC"
                     /label=trnE-UUC
                     /note="blatN_hit trnE-UUC_FverMT.gb, position 1 - 73, psl
                     score 100.0, coverage 100.00%, match 100.00%"
     tRNA            5611..5683
                     /gene="trnE-UUC"
                     /label=trnE-UUC
     gene            5684..5754
                     /gene="trnM-CAU"
                     /label=trnM-CAU
                     /note="annotated by tRNAscan-SE v2.0.3, infernal score:
                     33.4"
     tRNA            5684..5754
                     /gene="trnM-CAU"
                     /label=trnM-CAU
     gene            5754..5828
                     /gene="trnM-CAU"
                     /label=trnM-CAU
                     /note="annotated by ARAGORN v1.2.38, score: 111.2"
     tRNA            5755..5827
                     /gene="trnM-CAU"
                     /label=trnM-CAU
     gene            5755..5827
                     /gene="trnM-CAU"
                     /label=trnM-CAU
                     /note="annotated by tRNAscan-SE v2.0.3, infernal score:
                     57.1; blatN_hit trnM-CAU_FverMT.gb, position 1 - 73, psl 
                     score 100.0, coverage 100.00%, match 100.00%; merged"
     gene            5832..5902
                     /gene="trnG-UCC"
                     /label=trnG-UCC
                     /note="annotated by tRNAscan-SE v2.0.3, infernal score:
                     61.0; annotated by ARAGORN v1.2.38, score: 116.1; merged"
     tRNA            5832..5902
                     /gene="trnG-UCC"
                     /label=trnG-UCC
     tRNA            6126..6207
                     /gene="trnL-UAA"
                     /label=trnL-UAA
     gene            6126..6207
                     /gene="trnL-UAA"
                     /label=trnL-UAA
                     /note="annotated by tRNAscan-SE v2.0.3, infernal score:
                     57.8"
     CDS             9683..12431
                     /codon_start=1
                     /transl_table=4
                     /gene="orf2572"
                     /label=FtriLv-uOrf
                     /translation="GVNYTKYGVLNRVMMEKKLCVELPFDSDKLLNNSPNKYHGISLKG
                     KRVMFNYEPKRIFIEKGGPVISADFNINTIRFYDGNTMVKSKDNTLVKSKGNLVGTRYE
                     EFDSILLNKPKPKGIITSGAILEVVATYPPEHTLPVFKLLGYNNISIDSQSRTGYTENT
                     PPMTYNLRTNHYRTDTTAPEESINSTVIHIESPIAPSTPMDVDEDEDIYGYSGDEDDNS
                     AVAGASAVQAAEPWQAIIPSRPMDVDEDEDIYGYSGDEDDNSAVAGASAVQAAEQPEAI
                     VATEDSLMELPLEDSPGYMPYSEEAESPDDNASDSSHSTVVPSAGQVGESEEVTLVSAD
                     DICIEEAPSPHFFIPEPTPEYIPSYSYSPVNTQEPNVLAQEPMELDADLVYEVMMNASA
                     QAAIETLDPILLYPSRPSNPEPVEAEDSPLSSIGDSELDELEQIFNGGASSALREVDAS
                     EDQDAPVEAGVLPQEDNPRSNDIEPRSLTSEPLEDKDLMNSSNFASEGQARYINEGGAS
                     NFGVAGIHGASHISYSGFQDREVNMTDGSDSEGDSSDKSSSPNSVVTVVPWAGQVGESE
                     EVTLVSADDISGEEAPSPHFFIPEPTPEYIPSYSYSPINTQEPNVLSREPMVIDADLVN
                     EVMMNASGQAAIGTLDPILLYPSQPSNPEPPTETIDPLTSGQAGEIEEATIIPSGEDSS
                     SEGVPSPHGKVIDRDNAGIASPDIQPGQDNTGMDIDEDSLHADNPEGNVLYDTCMDIDE
                     DSSHEENQEGRADRDSFLDFDPCGAGTDFFGYDYHQEVVRRCEQEALNIQARYEDLSGN
                     SQVHSPLNVDTEAQPLPIINTSYQSGESADDRNRAEVATTAPSDTQASQEETTDDILEP
                     NVLDQEPMELDADLVNEVMMNASGQAAIGTIDPILLYPSQSRTK"
     gene            12527..12598
                     /gene="trnA-UGC"
                     /label=trnA-UGC
                     /note="annotated by tRNAscan-SE v2.0.3, infernal score:
                     53.6; annotated by ARAGORN v1.2.38, score: 112.9; blatN_hit
                     trnA-UGC_FverMT.gb, position 1 - 72, psl score 100.0, 
                     coverage 100.00%, match 100.00%; merged"
     tRNA            12527..12598
                     /gene="trnA-UGC"
                     /label=trnA-UGC
     gene            12713..12785
                     /gene="trnF-GAA"
                     /label=trnF-GAA
                     /note="annotated by tRNAscan-SE v2.0.3, infernal score:
                     60.9; annotated by ARAGORN v1.2.38, score: 111.7; blatN_hit
                     trnF-GAA_FverMT.gb, position 1 - 73, psl score 100.0, 
                     coverage 100.00%, match 100.00%; merged"
     tRNA            12713..12785
                     /gene="trnF-GAA"
                     /label=trnF-GAA
     gene            12991..13063
                     /gene="trnK-UUU"
                     /label=trnK-UUU
                     /note="annotated by tRNAscan-SE v2.0.3, infernal score:
                     60.2; annotated by ARAGORN v1.2.38, score: 113.6; blatN_hit
                     trnK-UUU_FverMT.gb, position 1 - 73, psl score 100.0, 
                     coverage 100.00%, match 100.00%; merged"
     tRNA            12991..13063
                     /gene="trnK-UUU"
                     /label=trnK-UUU
     gene            13501..13584
                     /gene="trnL-UAG"
                     /label=trnL-UAG
                     /note="annotated by ARAGORN v1.2.38, score: 112.1"
     tRNA            13501..13584
                     /gene="trnL-UAG"
                     /label=trnL-UAG
     gene            13718..13789
                     /gene="trnQ-UUG"
                     /label=trnQ-UUG
                     /note="annotated by tRNAscan-SE v2.0.3, infernal score:
                     46.4; annotated by ARAGORN v1.2.38, score: 112.9; blatN_hit
                     trnQ-UAG_FverMT.gb, position 1 - 72, psl score 98.7, 
                     coverage 100.00%, match 98.61%; merged"
     tRNA            13718..13789
                     /gene="trnQ-UUG"
                     /label=trnQ-UUG
     tRNA            13971..14043
                     /gene="trnH-GUG"
                     /label=trnH-GUG
     gene            13971..14043
                     /gene="trnH-GUG"
                     /label=trnH-GUG
                     /note="annotated by tRNAscan-SE v2.0.3, infernal score:
                     48.3; blatN_hit trnH-GUG_FverMT.gb, position 1 - 73, psl 
                     score 98.7, coverage 100.00%, match 98.63%; merged"
     tRNA            14084..14156
                     /gene="trnM-CAU"
                     /label=trnM-CAU
     gene            14084..14156
                     /gene="trnM-CAU"
                     /label=trnM-CAU
                     /note="annotated by tRNAscan-SE v2.0.3, infernal score:
                     53.7; blatN_hit trnM-CAU-fragment_FverMT.gb, position 1 - 
                     73, psl score 98.7, coverage 100.00%, match 98.63%, 
                     fragment match 98.63%; merged"
     gene            14228..15892
                     /gene="nad2"
                     /label=nad2
                     /note="blatX_hit nad2_FverMT.gb, position 1 - 1665, psl
                     score 97.4, coverage 100.00%, match 97.36%"
     CDS             14228..15892
                     /codon_start=1
                     /transl_table=4
                     /gene="nad2"
                     /label=nad2
                     /translation="MIILSIVLVLLSNAVNIRRDLSILFNRISILILIYCILHDMSSLA
                     VITKGVGLHGGLLLMTNITQIFHIFIFLVSILILQLTSFYPRKVWVSEYSSLKDLLLYK
                     FIYYNTKIINKMGEHFKIIEYPLIILFVITGAVLLMSTNDLVSIFLAIELQSYGLYILS
                     TIYRNSELSTTGGLIYFLLGGLSSCFILLGTSLLYANSGTTNLDGLYIITSISDLSTNL
                     WYTPYYINLSLVIFTIGFLFKVSAAPFHFWSPDVYDAIPTIVTTFVAIIAKISIFILLL
                     QLVYYTNSSFSEMSWTFILLISSLFSLIIGTVVGLTQFRIKRLFAYSTISHVGFILLAL
                     GISSVESTQAFIFYLTQYSISNLNAFVILIAIGFSLYCYISENKEHEELMDKNNSPIQL
                     VTQLKGYFYINPFLAISLAITIFSFVGVPPLIGFFGKQMVLSAALDKGLVFLSLIAILT
                     SVIGGVYYLGIIKEMFFSLPEYKINPLLENLELKGNVLDNNQKIINKLNFNYKNIAISS
                     PISFVISIITLVILLFLFMNKEWLSMGTILVQILFNN"
     gene            15893..16306
                     /gene="nad3"
                     /label=nad3
                     /note="blatX_hit nad3_FgMT.gb, position 1 - 414, psl
                     score 96.2, coverage 100.00%, match 96.14%"
     CDS             15893..16306
                     /codon_start=1
                     /transl_table=4
                     /gene="nad3"
                     /label=nad3
                     /translation="MSSVTFLFVFVTILTIVFLLLNFIFAPHNPYQEKYSIFECGFHSF
                     LGQNRTQFGVKFFIFALVYLLLDLEILVVYPYGISVYENGIYGLIVVLIFIGIITAGFV
                     FELGKNALKIDSRQSNNYFYKSKKFINMFTEHK"
     gene            16552..16776
                     /gene="atp9"
                     /label=atp9
                     /note="blatX_hit atp9_FverMT.gb, position 1 - 225, psl
                     score 90.7, coverage 100.00%, match 90.67%"
     CDS             16552..16776
                     /codon_start=1
                     /transl_table=4
                     /gene="atp9"
                     /label=atp9
                     /translation="MLESSKLIGAGLATIGLAGAGVGIGVVFGCLILGVARNPSLKNQL
                     FSYSILGFAFSEATALFALMMALLLLYVV"
     gene            17300..19175
                     /gene="cox2"
                     /label=cox2
                     /note="blatX_hit cox2_FverMT.gb, position 1 - 750, psl
                     score 93.5, coverage 100.00%, match 96.40%"
     CDS             join(17300..17528,18655..19175)
                     /codon_start=1
                     /transl_table=4
                     /gene="cox2"
                     /label=cox2
                     /translation="MKHLFNTFINFDAPMPWGIYFQDSATPQMEGLVELHDNIMYYLVL
                     ILFAVGWILFSIVKNFAASRTEISHKYLNHGTLIELIWTITPAVILILIAFPSFKLLYL
                     MDEVNDPSMTILAEGHQWYWSYQYPDFIDSNEEFIEFDSYIVPDSDLEDGGLRMLEVDN
                     RVIVPELTHIRFVITSGDVIHSFACPSLGIKCDAYPGRLNQVSVFINREGVFYGQCSEI
                     CGILHSSMPIVIESVNIDKFVHWLYSV"
     CDS             17528..18403
                     /codon_start=1
                     /transl_table=4
                     /gene="cox2"
                     /number=1
                     /label=HE IF G2
                     /translation="KHVPTQKCFKFNSIYKFYYSHRSYSTTPSSPVNSVKFYEDAFSMR
                     KLIIKDNKDKSGIYKWTNKITNDIYIGQSISLAKRFIRYFNLSYLKNRETLVISRALIK
                     YGYSNFSLEILEYCDIANLTEREQYYMDKLNPRYNTLKIAGSSSGHKLSEETKTKISKS
                     LKGIYINEKSALYGRTHTEETKALMSSNNSNENNPLFGKTHSLETKELMRQKALGRKHS
                     EETLLKMSASRGHLVYIHERCDSEGFKLIGSFVSIRRAAKFLDISANTVRLYINSGEIF
                     KDRYKFTGER"
     intron          17531..18654
                     /gene="cox2"
                     /number=1
                     /label=Intron Group IB
     gene            19386..19458
                     /gene="trnR-ACG"
                     /label=trnR-ACG
                     /note="annotated by ARAGORN v1.2.38, score: 112.2"
     tRNA            19386..19458
                     /gene="trnR-ACG"
                     /label=trnR-ACG
     gene            19915..19985
                     /gene="trnR-UCG"
                     /label=trnR-UCG
                     /note="annotated by tRNAscan-SE v2.0.3, infernal score:
                     49.8; annotated by ARAGORN v1.2.38, score: 120.9; merged"
     tRNA            19915..19985
                     /gene="trnR-UCG"
                     /label=trnR-UCG
     gene            20272..20541
                     /gene="nad4L"
                     /label=nad4L
                     /note="blatX_hit nad4L_FoMT.gb, position 1 - 270, psl
                     score 99.3, coverage 100.00%, match 99.26%"
     CDS             20272..20541
                     /codon_start=1
                     /transl_table=4
                     /gene="nad4L"
                     /label=nad4L
                     /translation="MNLTLVLFLIGILGFVFNRKNIILMLISIEIMLLSITFLILVSSV
                     NIDDIIGQTYAIYIIVVAGAESAIGLAILVAFYRLRGSIAIEYK"
     gene            20541..23572
                     /gene="nad5"
                     /label=nad5
                     /note="blatX_hit nad5_FgMT.gb, position 1 - 1956, psl
                     score 95.6, coverage 98.34%, match 95.07%"
     CDS             join(20541..21257,22283..23572)
                     /codon_start=1
                     /transl_table=4
                     /gene="nad5"
                     /label=nad5
                     /translation="MYLSIIILPLLGSIVSGFFGRKVGVTGSRILGCLSIMITTILAII
                     SFFEVGFNNNPVSINLFKWLDNESFNMAWNFQFDSLTVSMLIPVLIISSLVHFYSIGYM
                     SHDPHNQRFFSYLSLFTFMMIILVTGNNYLVMFVGWEGVGVCSYLLVSFWFTRIAANQS
                     SLSAFLTNRVGDAFLMIGMFILLWTLGTLDYSTVFSLAPYINENITTIIGICLLIGAMA
                     KSSQVGLHIWLPMAMEGPTPVSALIHAATMVTAGVYLLIRSSPLIEYSAVVLAICLWLG
                     ATTTVFSSLIGLFQQDIKKIIAYSTMSQLGMMVIAIGLSSYNVAIFHLINHAFYKGLLF
                     LGAGAVIHAVVDNQDLRKYGGLISFLPLTYSVILIASLSLVAFPFMTGFYSKDFILESA
                     YGQYHFSSIDVYVIAVIGAIFTTLYSVKVIYLTFLTNPNGPVNYYRNAHESDIFISLPL
                     VVLAIFSIYFGYITRDIFIGLGSGFFVDNSIFIHPVHEIMIDTEFGVPTIFKLIPFILT
                     VSFSALAIIYSEFMPNIISNFKLSNLGYYIYGFFNQRFLVEFFYNKYIVNSVLEIGGQT
                     TKVLDKGSVESVGPYGFGVILTKASKIISSLSNGVVTNYALYILIGICFYLSIFTFVQV
                     VDDVVNSITIGSLLILMMDKSYDRSSSSEAPNL"
     CDS             21258..22181
                     /codon_start=1
                     /transl_table=4
                     /gene="nad5"
                     /number=1
                     /label=HE IF L2
                     /translation="FLLRMRAFLKLHYMREHPVSIFWSTVYFVSFGKIQNEGQSAGNQI
                     NNLGSSETTREAITLSDKENFKWWLIGFAEGDGGFSVDQRGYLTFKVTQSSVDAQVLFY
                     IKKELGFGSVTVQSQLNQTHQFRVRNKDNLLEIINIFNGNLRTKAKKAQFKSWLEAFNH
                     KYATNILHIESDKKVTLSNAWLSGFTDAEGCFTSSASLNKNTGKHIVTVRYIISQKDDV
                     EFSTYLASLIDGYVTYVKSYDGYNTVVNFGKLNKALSYLHDYPLKSKKHLSYLKWLKVY
                     YLVKDKKHLTESGIIIIKEKIKLINK"
     intron          21260..22282
                     /gene="nad5"
                     /number=1
                     /label=Intron Group I
     gene            24499..26903
                     /gene="cob"
                     /label=cob
                     /note="blatX_hit cob_FgMT.gb, position 1 - 1173, psl
                     score 94.3, coverage 100.00%, match 96.08%"
     CDS             join(24499..24891,26124..26903)
                     /codon_start=1
                     /transl_table=4
                     /gene="cob"
                     /label=cob
                     /translation="MRILKNHPLLKLANGYLIDASQPSNISYLWNFGSLLLLCLVIQIV
                     TGVTLAMHYNPSVLEAFNSVEHIMRDVNNGWLVRYLHSNTASAFFFLVYLHIGRGIYYA
                     SYRAPRTLTWVIGTIILIVMIVTGFLGYVLPYGQMSLWGATVITNLISAVPWIGQDIVE
                     FIWGGFSVNNATLNRFFALHFVLPFILAALVLMHMIALHDTAGSSNPLGVPVYYDRMPM
                     APYFLFKDLITIFIFIFVLGIFVFFMPNVLGDSDNYIMANPMQTPPAIVPEWYLLPFYA
                     ILRSIPNKLLGVIAMLAAILIILILPKTDLGLTKGLQFRPLSKAAFYVFLVNFLMLMQL
                     GAKHVESPFIEIGQLSTALYFSHFLFILPAVSILENTLVDLELQNNSKNI"
     intron          24892..26126
                     /gene="cob"
                     /number=1
                     /label=Intron Group ID
     CDS             24892..25758
                     /codon_start=1
                     /transl_table=4
                     /gene="cob"
                     /number=1
                     /label=HE IF G1
                     /translation="YLIIAQNDYNNKITTTSEAPRFNHKRYYSTFRNNDVINNFLLAKN
                     LNPVFIYDNLNEDSVRRNIAKETKGLSGIYMILNKETLSYYIGSASTDRINSRFSKHLI
                     YLNGSKIVKNSVNRYGLHNFAFIVLELFPEIVNQENNKKLLDLEDFYIKSLLPDYNILT
                     EAGSSFGYKHTEVSRIKMKANYSEKRREQIGSLNKGKTLSCETIEAMRESALNRKPLNY
                     TEQGVLNMKKNSKPIIVKELNNTVYGEFNSIVETAEALNCSTKTIQRTLKSPSKTLKGR
                     WIVDYVK"
     gene            27064..27136
                     /gene="trnC-GCA"
                     /label=trnC-GCA
                     /note="blatN_hit trnC-GCA_FoMT.gb, position 1 - 73, psl
                     score 98.7, coverage 100.00%, match 98.63%"
     tRNA            27064..27136
                     /gene="trnC-GCA"
                     /label=trnC-GCA
     gene            29012..35102
                     /gene="cox1"
                     /label=cox1
                     /note="blatX_hit cox1_FverMT.gb, position 1 - 1593, psl
                     score 93.2, coverage 100.00%, match 95.23%"
     CDS             join(29012..29748,30811..31136,32463..32530,33623..33759,
                     34778..35102)
                     /codon_start=1
                     /transl_table=4
                     /gene="cox1"
                     /label=cox1
                     /translation="MSMGMERWFNSTNAKDIGTLYLIFALFSGLLGTAFSVLIRLELSG
                     PGVQYISNNQLYNSVITAHAILMIFFMVMPALIGGFGNFLMPLMVGGPDMAFPRLNNIS
                     FWLLPPSLLLLVFSACIEGGVGTGWTLYPPLSGLQSHSGPSVDLAIFTLHLTGVSSLLG
                     SINFITTIVNMRTPGIRLHKLALFGWAVVITAVLLLLSLPVLAGGITMVLTDRNFNTSF
                     FEVAGGGDPILFQHLFWFFGHPEVYILIVPGFGIISTTISTNSNKPIFGYIGMVYAMMS
                     IGILGFIVWSHHMYTVGLDVDTRAYFTAATLIIAVPTGIKIFSWLATCYGGSIKMTPSM
                     LFSLGFVFMFTIGGLSGVVLANASLDIAFHDTYYVVAHFHYVLSMGAVFAMFAGWYFWI
                     PKILGLNYNLNLAKVQFWLLFIGVNLTFFPQHFLGLQGMPRRISDYPDAFAGWNLISSI
                     GSIVSVIAAWLFLYIVYLQLVEGKVASRNPWLTPGFYTDVLQANLNRSYTSLEWGLSSP
                     PKPHAFVSLPLQS"
     intron          29749..30810
                     /gene="cox1"
                     /label=Intron1 Group ID
     CDS             29750..30739
                     /codon_start=1
                     /transl_table=4
                     /gene="cox1"
                     /number=1
                     /label=HE IF L2
                     /translation="KIISLLMLLYAGNASLTSFKYSLLIDIVKKLKQWSQSAGNTLKSG
                     TPETIRDNTESLRLKNISIHVPTHLKPLNDQQFGHYLAGLIDGDGHFSSQQQLVIVFSS
                     PDVQLAYYIKSIIGFGNVKQVKDKNAYLYIISNKDGILRVINLINGKLRTINKFNQVIN
                     NVLAYSKYSKESIEFKINDSNDFHNHWLAGFSDADASFQIKIIGASSRINKPRPEIRLN
                     FQIVAPLQKDKNVLFWLKDLFGGNIGYRESQDSYYYGSTSFGSARKVIHYFDNFHLQSS
                     KHNNYLKWRKTYILIQERNHLTEIGIEKILKLKNSMNRAQALQYKIES"
     CDS             31136..32437
                     /codon_start=1
                     /transl_table=4
                     /gene="cox1"
                     /number=1
                     /label=HE IF G1
                     /translation="LIIHLALPLKITICWKLLTIILLELNSVTMYNFEQSAGNQQVLNT
                     LVGSSETTRDPRNTFTRRYSPWNKNLFIYLYNNSNLNINKTIIRQYSTSNNEGANAQAK
                     AHSGAELDSTKDLNYIATYDNFKEDRSRILKEQKNKSGIYCIINNINGHSYIGSSIHLA
                     ARMKNYLNTAFLKSKQNANMPIIKALLKYGQSNFTVLILEYVESDMLTVIETYYITRVI
                     PYYNVLKQGYSSLGYKHTEETKELLSQLAKNRTHSQKTKGLIARALTGENNPFYNKSHS
                     IESKVRMIEANSAYPVYVYNSFKELEVISPSVSTLANEINSNHLTIVSVIKEQSIFRGE
                     WYFTNLPYNIEDRPKIYDWYSDGCKQLVVNISNNSHIRKAVFVYDTNKNFIAKYPGVTD
                     AQKALNISHSTIKKYAKINGTYNGYIFSYEVVRS"
     intron          31137..32462
                     /gene="cox1"
                     /label=Intron2 Group IB
     intron          32531..33622
                     /gene="cox1"
                     /label=Intron3 Group IB
     CDS             32531..33559
                     /codon_start=1
                     /transl_table=4
                     /gene="cox1"
                     /number=1
                     /label=HE IF L1
                     /translation="QLGLNNLLDYFAFGYMLETIFLGCYLLYIIYYYLFKIDAHRIIQF
                     LSIYSENDNQPVFIKNTDIQSAENCKGFSETTRQISDSKGKDLKEFFNWLAGVIDGDGN
                     FDIRNINSKLVLKAIRIKLHDRDIRILSYIQNTLHIGRIRSDKNKPHSMWIISKKEEML
                     YLINNINGLIRLKVPGLKKSCVYLGIDYKEANYNIEPYDPYLAGLVDTDGSIVFNYAGN
                     RIECNLEFERNEYSSKLNFDNVIPNYKPAVSFRKSHNSISYKYQNVKGMVFLYDYFMRN
                     RLYSDFKFYRVSKIKKFIEVRDFKNEPKDSLEFKKYSEFVLDWIQYKNPLWYKVPFVEK
                     IR"
     intron          33760..34777
                     /gene="cox1"
                     /label=Intron4 Group IB
     CDS             33761..34570
                     /codon_start=1
                     /transl_table=4
                     /gene="cox1"
                     /number=1
                     /label=HE IF G1
                     /translation="LLKGSTFVIKDRLHRWFSTKRRNSQFDPEEFELFFENVNKEKRNI
                     YKELRKKPGVYLFINNITNDLYIGSSTNLTRRMVSYYYYTNSQKPSKLVIIRAMKKYGL
                     DNFSLAIIELCEKDVCLTLEQKWIDHYTPKYNVLTVAGNSLGYKHSIDTITKLKEKLSK
                     ENHPKFGSVTSTETKKAISDSIKYFYTENSHPSKGLKGLLAPQYGIGGKFVFCYNRQGE
                     ELIFPSINGARQHFKVRWTLVKNNIDKNEWITLNGEDWLIQSIPKQN"
     gene            35431..35501
                     /gene="trnR-UCU"
                     /label=trnR-UCU
                     /note="annotated by tRNAscan-SE v2.0.3, infernal score:
                     56.8; annotated by ARAGORN v1.2.38, score: 114.4; blatN_hit
                     trnR-UCU_FverMT.gb, position 1 - 71, psl score 98.6, 
                     coverage 100.00%, match 98.59%; merged"
     tRNA            35431..35501
                     /gene="trnR-UCU"
                     /label=trnR-UCU
     gene            35965..36334
                     /gene="orf150"
                     /label=orf150
                     /note="blatX_hit orf150_FsolaniMT.gb, position 84 - 453,
                     psl score 88.7, coverage 81.68%, match 72.41%"
     gene            36723..37832
                     /gene="nad1"
                     /label=nad1
                     /note="blatX_hit nad1_FoMT.gb, position 1 - 1110, psl
                     score 96.6, coverage 100.00%, match 96.58%"
     CDS             36723..37832
                     /codon_start=1
                     /transl_table=4
                     /gene="nad1"
                     /label=nad1
                     /translation="MNYSPTIISIIENIILMLPALLVVAYVTVAERKTMASMQRRLGPN
                     AVGYYGLLQAFADALKLILKEYVAPTQANLILFFLGPIVTLIFALLGYAVIPYGPGLSL
                     GDMELGIFYMLAVSALATYGILLAGWSANSKYAFLGSLRSTAQLISYELVLSSVLLIII
                     MITNSLNLNINVQFQKIVWLALPLLCILIIFFIGSVAETNRAPFDLAEAESELVSGFMT
                     EHAAVIFVFFFLAEYASIVLMCIFTSILFLGGYLLEFDIVYWFDSLNYIYAYIFDINWI
                     TSLEYFKLREILTSPSVDGFLHSITLGIKSSIMVFIFIWVRASFPRIRFDQLMSFCWTV
                     LLPVLFAFIILIPCLLYIFGMTVVNVNMF"
     gene            38485..39942
                     /gene="nad4"
                     /label=nad4
                     /note="blatX_hit nad4_FverMT.gb, position 1 - 1458, psl
                     score 94.7, coverage 100.00%, match 94.65%"
     CDS             38485..39942
                     /codon_start=1
                     /transl_table=4
                     /gene="nad4"
                     /label=nad4
                     /translation="MILSSLITIPVLGTILMSSIGSYMKKSELYTKTIALTTSIINLIL
                     SLVMFILFNNSTNQFQYVQEHYNVQLFDIYLGVDGISIYFILLTTIIMPIALLSNWDSI
                     KENVKSYLIIMLLLETLLLAVFMTLDIMSFYIFFESILPPLFILIGLYGSDNKVSASYY
                     LFLYTLWGSLFLLLSILSTSSIMGSTDFDTLFKLNFEYKTQIFLFIGIFISFAVKTPTI
                     FLNNWLLKAHVESPLGGSIVLAAIVLKLSLYGVFRLILPILPKASLDYTFVVFTIAVIT
                     IIYASFSTLRTTDIKELIAYSSVCHASVYLIGVFSNTMQGLEGSVILGLAHGFVSSGLF
                     ICAGGILYDRTGTRLIYFYRGITQLMPIFAILFFILALGNCGAPLTLNFVGEFMSLYSI
                     IERLPVLGVFACSSVVFSAAYTIYMFNRISFGGSFTRFLEESIYDVNKREFILLFILVL
                     FTVILGVYPSLILNVLDYSMNSLIYSI"
     gene            40080..40226
                     /gene="atp8"
                     /label=atp8
                     /note="blatX_hit atp8_FverMT.gb, position 1 - 147, psl
                     score 98.7, coverage 100.00%, match 98.64%"
     CDS             40080..40226
                     /codon_start=1
                     /transl_table=4
                     /gene="atp8"
                     /label=atp8
                     /translation="MPQLVPFYYMNEVVFAFAIIVFILYVLSKYILPRIVRLFLSRMFI
                     NKI"
     gene            40418..41218
                     /gene="atp6"
                     /label=atp6
                     /note="blatX_hit atp6_FverMT.gb, position 1 - 801, psl
                     score 95.4, coverage 100.00%, match 95.38%"
     CDS             40418..41218
                     /codon_start=1
                     /transl_table=4
                     /gene="atp6"
                     /label=atp6
                     /translation="MFSIEKQNLFLAQAKEIRSPLDQFEVRDILNLEVLGGNLHLSLTN
                     IGLYLTIGALIILVLSIVSTNYNKLVSNNWSIAQESLYVTIHNIVTNQINPKNGQIYFP
                     FIYTLFVFILVNNLIGMVPYSFASTGHFALTFALSFTIVLGATILGFQKHGLKFFSLLV
                     PAGCPLALLPLLVTIELISYLARNVSLGLRLAANITAGHMLLSILSGFVYNIMNSGFIF
                     FILGLIPLLFIIAFSGLELAIAFIQAQVFVVLSSSYIKDGLDLH"
     rRNA            41421..43405
                     /gene="rns"
                     /label=SSU (rns)
     gene            43740..43823
                     /gene="trnY-GUA"
                     /label=trnY-GUA
                     /note="annotated by tRNAscan-SE v2.0.3, infernal score:
                     41.9; annotated by ARAGORN v1.2.38, score: 104.5; merged"
     tRNA            43740..43823
                     /gene="trnY-GUA"
                     /label=trnY-GUA
     gene            43824..43897
                     /gene="trnD-GUC"
                     /label=trnD-GUC
                     /note="annotated by tRNAscan-SE v2.0.3, infernal score:
                     49.1; annotated by ARAGORN v1.2.38, score: 113.4; blatN_hit
                     trnD-GUC_FverMT.gb, position 1 - 74, psl score 100.0, 
                     coverage 100.00%, match 100.00%; merged"
     tRNA            43824..43897
                     /gene="trnD-GUC"
                     /label=trnD-GUC
     gene            44099..44180
                     /gene="trnS-GCU"
                     /label=trnS-GCU
                     /note="annotated by tRNAscan-SE v2.0.3, infernal score:
                     32.4; annotated by ARAGORN v1.2.38, score: 100.6; blatN_hit
                     trnS-GCU_FgMT.gb, position 1 - 82, psl score 100.0, 
                     coverage 100.00%, match 100.00%; merged"
     tRNA            44099..44180
                     /gene="trnS-GCU"
                     /label=trnS-GCU
     gene            44410..44482
                     /gene="trnN-GUU"
                     /label=trnN-GUU
                     /note="annotated by ARAGORN v1.2.38, score: 121.7"
     tRNA            44410..44482
                     /gene="trnN-GUU"
                     /label=trnN-GUU
     gene            44527..45336
                     /gene="cox3"
                     /label=cox3
                     /note="blatX_hit cox3_FverMT.gb, position 1 - 810, psl
                     score 97.2, coverage 100.00%, match 97.16%"
     CDS             44527..45336
                     /codon_start=1
                     /transl_table=4
                     /gene="cox3"
                     /label=cox3
                     /translation="MTNLIRSNFQDHPFHLVSPSPWPLYTSIALFAVTVNGALSMHLFN
                     NSYIVFYLSLITLVASMSFWFRDIIAEGTYLGNHTLAVQKGLNLGVILFIVSEGLFFVA
                     IFWAFFHSALTPTVELGAQWPPMGIEPVNPFELPLLNTVILLSSGATITYAHHSLIKGE
                     RKGALYGSIFTVLLALIFTFFQGVEYSVSSFTISDGVFGTCFFFGTGFHGLHVIIGTIF
                     LSVALWRIYSYHLTDHHHLGYEAGILYWHFVDVVWLFLYVSMYYWGS"
     gene            45861..46559
                     /gene="nad6"
                     /label=nad6
                     /note="blatX_hit nad6_FgMT.gb, position 1 - 671, psl
                     score 96.9, coverage 98.53%, match 95.45%"
     CDS             45861..46559
                     /codon_start=1
                     /transl_table=4
                     /gene="nad6"
                     /label=nad6
                     /translation="MYYQLLATSEIFSNGYLTGSLDIISITALLCGILVIINKNPIVSV
                     IFLIGLFANISVYLILIGLTFIGLSYLIVYIGAVSILFLFILMLINIRTSELQSNNRNS
                     VSLGLFITILANFTIFQILPYYMAILNNYSSKLNTILYYIPWNKFSDILNYINKNIDIT
                     NANIMFVSSNSWDNNMAETGHTATIGHILYTSHNMWIFMASFILLLAMTGAIIITIKNE
                     KAGEAMSGVK"
     gene            47540..47611
                     /gene="trnV-UAC"
                     /label=trnV-UAC
                     /note="annotated by tRNAscan-SE v2.0.3, infernal score:
                     69.5; annotated by ARAGORN v1.2.38, score: 117.5; blatN_hit
                     trnV-UAC_FverMT.gb, position 1 - 72, psl score 100.0, 
                     coverage 100.00%, match 100.00%; merged"
     tRNA            47540..47611
                     /gene="trnV-UAC"
                     /label=trnV-UAC
     gene            47801..47872
                     /gene="trnI-GAU"
                     /label=trnI-GAU
                     /note="annotated by tRNAscan-SE v2.0.3, infernal score:
                     47.7; annotated by ARAGORN v1.2.38, score: 108.9; blatN_hit
                     trnI-GAU_FverMT.gb, position 1 - 72, psl score 100.0, 
                     coverage 100.00%, match 100.00%; merged"
     tRNA            47801..47872
                     /gene="trnI-GAU"
                     /label=trnI-GAU
     gene            47874..47961
                     /gene="trnS-UGA"
                     /label=trnS-UGA
                     /note="annotated by tRNAscan-SE v2.0.3, infernal score:
                     61.1; annotated by ARAGORN v1.2.38, score: 121.5; blatN_hit
                     trnS-UGA_FverMT.gb, position 1 - 88, psl score 98.9, 
                     coverage 100.00%, match 98.86%; merged"
     tRNA            47874..47961
                     /gene="trnS-UGA"
                     /label=trnS-UGA
     gene            47962..48033
                     /gene="trnW-UCA"
                     /label=trnW-UCA
                     /note="annotated by tRNAscan-SE v2.0.3, infernal score:
                     47.7; annotated by ARAGORN v1.2.38, score: 112.3; blatN_hit
                     trnW-UCA_FverMT.gb, position 1 - 72, psl score 100.0, 
                     coverage 100.00%, match 100.00%; merged"
     tRNA            47962..48033
                     /gene="trnW-UCA"
                     /label=trnW-UCA
     gene            48183..48255
                     /gene="trnP-UGG"
                     /label=trnP-UGG
                     /note="annotated by tRNAscan-SE v2.0.3, infernal score:
                     38.6; annotated by ARAGORN v1.2.38, score: 108.5; blatN_hit
                     trnP-UGG_FverMT.gb, position 1 - 73, psl score 100.0, 
                     coverage 100.00%, match 100.00%; merged"
     tRNA            48183..48255
                     /gene="trnP-UGG"
                     /label=trnP-UGG
ORIGIN
        1 ctaaattata taagtatgga aagaaattat tgtagaattt aagctatata ttaaagagat
       61 ttatttatat aaataggctt ggtagctgat tgtatatata tgctggcggc gcaagctctg
      121 cttttaatag gcaaccagta atataagcaa gtctttgcca acaagcctat aattatatta
      181 actctaagag aaatctaata ataaacgaag tgaattgaaa tatcttatta actttaggaa
      241 aagaaatcaa aagagattct atgattagcg tgagctaaaa tagactagcc tagaaagtca
      301 aatggtggat aaactgttta aattaaatgg ggaaccttcc tcaaaggcta aatataatat
      361 ataagcgata gtggagagta ccgtgaggga accaaaacaa aaacagtaat tttataagca
      421 gttcggaaaa ataaaaaagt tagaacgtac cttttgcata atgggtcacc aagttaacat
      481 tagatgcgag attatacgta gttaaaccga gcgttaaaat aacggtaagt gtctaaagtt
      541 agacccgaag cctggtgatt ttaccataat caggattata aaagtccgaa cggaatattg
      601 tagcataaat atccgaagaa ttatggtagg tgtagtgaaa gacaatactg accaggatag
      661 ctggttttct gcgaaaccta taacagtagg caatttaagt ataatatctt agcaggtaca
      721 gaatttaatc tcagacaaga cataaggctt agcttgctag caagttaagc ccgttttatt
      781 ttgtacaaat tgggggatca tgaagatttt atcagtgagt atgtagactc ggaatggcaa
      841 agatatatct taaatcatca gacatagaat gataaggttg tatgtcaaaa gggaaacagc
      901 ccagaacaag agttaaggtt cctaaattat tagttgagtg aaattaagaa ggtttttatt
      961 aaagtcgaca aggagatagg cttagaagca gccataattt tatgacctcg taacagagcg
     1021 cttgttaagt tttaaaagca tcgaaaattt atcggatcta aacaatatac cgaaaccttg
     1081 tccatattat tttataatta attataatta aatggggtag cagaacgttg agctaaatta
     1141 agatttttat tttttaaatg aaattataat aatttaactc aagtgataat ggtgacatga
     1201 gtaactaaaa gaaaattttc cgcctaaagc ttatggatgt aattaagtaa cggcctctaa
     1261 gtttatatta tctaaagatt taaacgatga gacaatcttt tgtactaagg acgacatttt
     1321 aagtgaaaaa tgtactggaa aaatagtaat aaatttatta agctatggct agaactagct
     1381 atagctataa atgaaaagta accgtaccta gaatctgaaa caagtaagct agtagagaat
     1441 acgaaggcgt aaatgagcta acaatcataa aggaactcgg caaattgact accgtaactt
     1501 cgggataagg agagctcatt attcttgatt aatatcaggt aaagaggaag aagcatgaaa
     1561 tagtgttgta cgactgttta attaaaacac agcactttgc tgaaagatta aaaatctaag
     1621 tatagagtgt gatgtctgcc cggtgccggc tggttaacag atataattga atatactaat
     1681 atttgatgta gacggaaacc ccggttaaag gcggccttaa cgtgagggtc ctaaggtagc
     1741 gaaatgcctt ggccgttaaa tgcggtcttg catgaatgat gtaacgatac aacagctgtc
     1801 tctatgattg actcagtgaa attggaatag ctgtgcagat acagtttacc tctagttaga
     1861 cgagaagacc ctatgcagct ttactgtcac taattataga gtatgataaa caattttcag
     1921 attataaggt aattgacggc tagcttgctt agcaagctag ctctatgaca atgagaatcc
     1981 tttatttttt tttcatatga atgaattggt ttaggaccac gagttggtag taaatcaacc
     2041 taattcagct tattttcctt tctgccataa gcgcataatg atagattaaa cttaaatttt
     2101 gatttatgcc tgcagaaata gataagtacc cttggttaag gaactatcgc taggggacag
     2161 tttatgtggg gcacagaccc tgtaaagagt aaacaggagt gtctaataat ttataattat
     2221 tttgtttgcg atttaaggta gtaggctata aagctcgccg aaaaaaaaat gtattttttt
     2281 ttttactggc gaagctagct acaactattt ttaatcatat aaaattattt atatgtacat
     2341 tcgttgtata tatatttaaa aaaaggtagg attttcacta tatagaaatt agagataata
     2401 aaaatattaa gtagggcgcg agctcgtact aatatttttt aactattaag actggctatc
     2461 ttgctatgct ctaatagtta tgtttaaatt atctaaaaag ctcaacggct aaatcttgcc
     2521 ttactgtttg attatcaaca aatcttacag ttgcgtaagc agggcatagg atcacaagat
     2581 gcaacaagga aagatcttgg attattggaa aagctacgct agggatgttt gtcctttaat
     2641 attttatttc actgcattgg tgagtagggc ttattttcgg agaaggcgga gcttcagcaa
     2701 gctcttcgga gaaaatcagc cctacctgcc tatgctgaga agtaaggata attaataata
     2761 tattgggtta atttcaaaaa ttacttatgc gttgctttat tggcgaagca cgactccgtc
     2821 tataaagctc gctatgtaaa tttgaagcga aatttatctt agcataaatt ataagataaa
     2881 gacgttcaac gactataagg tgagtaatat gcacagcttg tgttattccg aatgaataac
     2941 gcaagctaaa caataatcct tttttacacc caacattatt attatatata tatataaaaa
     3001 aaataaaaga aagaataaat atttagaaaa atgaataaag acggtaacgt agtttcctct
     3061 aagggcgcaa gccagaaaat ttataataat aatttaaaac ggagcggagc acctaaaaca
     3121 atacttttaa agaaaaaaat aggtgatata ggaataacca aatatttacc ttcattttct
     3181 aaagaatgaa agaatactat atattcttat aataaaaata cattaaagaa tataccagtt
     3241 aatgatttaa atataaacaa aataataaaa ggttatttta atttatattt taaagatcgt
     3301 aaatatacag gatctaaatt tatattatta aaaagaagac gtaatttatt aagaagaata
     3361 cacgtaagta atgcagaaat taaacatact aataataaag caataattac gctatatact
     3421 cttaatagag aaaaaaatgt attaaaaaaa aaatatttaa aaattaataa aaaaataagt
     3481 aaaaaattaa tagccaaacg ttatttttta ttatataaag aaaatataga aaaaatttat
     3541 aaaatcttag gtgaatataa agatcaaggc gcgaacgtag ttccctcgat atttattagt
     3601 gatataataa gaaaaaccaa atttataaaa tataaactag aatatttaaa taaatttata
     3661 aaattaaaag atctttattt aaaaaaagtt tgaggtgtta ttcttaacca atatgcgaga
     3721 aaatatctaa aatacttaag aaaatatgat ttattgtatt ctcttaatca atataaattc
     3781 aacagattgg tgtttttacc tatattaagt aatatattaa ataaaattat aggaaaaaaa
     3841 atagaatata atataattaa tttaaaatct gtcgcatatc atacagatct ttttactaat
     3901 gcattggcat taaaattaag aaaaagaaga ataaattata taaaatctat gtttagtatt
     3961 ttaaatagag catatttacc taatattaat acgataaaag aaagatctct aataaaaggt
     4021 gatcaaaaaa tggatctatt tcaaggtaaa tttaaagatt taaaaataat ttctaatatg
     4081 ggcgagctag cgccctcttc ggcgcaaagc tcctctctat ctaaactgtt agatggtgca
     4141 tattcatcag atataaataa tggagtaatt catagcaagg atgctaataa agaaaatatc
     4201 cataatacta tttataattc tataggatat aaaaacatgg caggtataag attagaagtt
     4261 aaaggtagat taactaaacg ttatagagcg gatagatcta tctattcatt aaaatgaaaa
     4321 ggaggattaa aaaatgtaga ttcttctttt agaggtttaa gttcagtttt atttagaggt
     4381 aattctaaat caaatgtaac ttattcaata gctaaatcaa aacgtcgtat tggagccttt
     4441 gcagtaaaag gttgaatagg cggaaaataa ataaaggcga gcttcgcctc cgtagggggc
     4501 gaagcttccg caagctcgaa tagcttgcaa aaaatatata tatataataa taatgaagac
     4561 atagtctgaa ccgttttgaa aaaaatggaa atataagtgc tatagctaat tctggcttat
     4621 tttctccgaa aacggagctc cagccagaat cagcaagctc gaaaaaaaaa atatattttt
     4681 ttttacttcg tattagtgcg aagggggcgc ttttatgata acacatagaa caggctaatt
     4741 tgcgcaagag tgtacaaaat gagtgcgcgg tttggcacct cgatgtcggc ttaacttatc
     4801 ctcatggatg caggaactat gtagggtgcg actgttcgtc gattaaaaag ttacatgagc
     4861 tgggttaaat acgtcgtgag acagtatggt ttctatcttc tagggggaat tagaatataa
     4921 taagaactaa cttttgtacg aaaggaacaa gaagaattta atttgtaaaa gggttaaata
     4981 atagttacta acctatggtt tacctgttgt ctatgtgccc aaatattaaa atatatatat
     5041 tgattatata tatctgtata gctaaagcta tacataggga tgtttctttc actaagataa
     5101 atatatagca taggcacggc aggaaagcta agttggttaa ggataagtgc tgaaagcata
     5161 taggcacgaa gcttatctta agatatttct taaatatacg taaaatatta ttacgaagaa
     5221 tgtaatatag gctttatccg tacgaatcat gagattttta agaataaagt actaatttta
     5281 taaataacta tttatacata tatcgcatgt acaatgcatg ccatgcaaac cataccagca
     5341 tatgtagagg cttattttct ccgttttcgg agaaaatccg caagcagtgc gagaacttcg
     5401 ttcacggggt ggttttgctt tttaaagttt agcaaattgt agctagagcc tgattagcat
     5461 aaaagtaatg caattgtttt gtaatcaata gaagtaagtg cgatacttgc attgggctga
     5521 caaatagctt gcttatttta ggctgacata gcactgcacg taagagctag cgcctaaggc
     5581 gcaagctctt ctgtgtagca gagcaagctc ggattagtag tcaagtggta agacatagct
     5641 ctttcaatgc taccatcgta ggttcgaatc ctatctagtc taaagcggat tggtgtaata
     5701 gaaacacatt tggctcatgt ccagaggtta gaggtgcaag tcctttgtcc gcgtagggct
     5761 ataacttaat aggtaaagtg tactgctcat aacagtaatt ataagtgttc aagtcacttt
     5821 agccctaaaa agcggccatg ggttaatggt aaactggtcg atttccaatc gatttatgtc
     5881 agttcaagtc tgactggccg tataaggcgc ggcggaacaa gaagagggga gcttgctggc
     5941 gcaagctaga ggaaaaaaaa tgtatttttt tttactgcgt gcgagcttcg gattttctgg
     6001 cggagcactg aaaataagcc aaccagccta aaaaaaatac gctactcctc gagctccgtt
     6061 ctttaagagc ttgcgaccta attagatcgt ttagtgataa aatgtcacaa ctttagttaa
     6121 ataaaatcca agtggtggaa tcggtagaca cgacaaactt aagctttgtt gctttagggc
     6181 atgaaggttc aaatccttcc tcggatacaa gggacgaggg tggcgcaagc tagcaagcta
     6241 tagcttgcta gcttgctagc tttcaaacta catctatgga gggcagcgct agcgagcaac
     6301 ttcgttctaa cgagcgaagt tggcgcgtat ccatagaata gcgctgcccg caaatctgca
     6361 accgataagg ttaagtctta attaaggcgg taatctattc tatatagata aatttgataa
     6421 aatatactag cgctgtttcg gtgatgggga tgaacaaagt tcctcctttc cggtataggc
     6481 taagatgtaa ttttattgct atcctaaata ttaggtcaat ataaatataa ataaagatgc
     6541 actacagttt tatactgcca ttcatacgta ttattgtaat tagccagcta caaagatata
     6601 gactttgtat agcaagctta tggaaaagtt atccagagga gacttcgtcc ggcgcgaact
     6661 attcgttcgc gccgaaggcg tgattaatct ttaaggtggg gagttcgagc ttaagctcga
     6721 gctggcgaag cactaaaaaa aaaatacgag cttgcggatt ttctcctaaa atattaggcg
     6781 ttagcttgcg cctaaaaaaa tatttttttt ttactagctt gtgcctatat caagttttaa
     6841 gtataatatt tatttatgta tgagttacac ctatcctaat agattgggat ttatatatag
     6901 aggtgttaaa aaatcttcta ttaaatttgg gattattgga ggctaaatta attaaatgag
     6961 atagtaatat atacatatta ttaggttata gtcataactc tatatatgga tttaggactt
     7021 gtataattat agttttaata ctatttataa tctttccctt actttttata atacaaaatt
     7081 atatttttat aattctaagt ttattaagtg caatattagt taaagcttta gctctaaatt
     7141 tttataaaaa acatttagtc gcaagctcat tcttttatgg cgactacgcc ggccatacaa
     7201 aggggagtaa atgagccaaa ttagtaggct tggttagaca gataattaat aatatagata
     7261 aaattataaa acatttattt aaaatatgaa taatttcggt tatcatagtt tttattttta
     7321 gatctttgat agctactatg ttattaaatt tagataataa tagttttata tccacaatat
     7381 taatacttac tcttccttta ccaatatttt tatatttgct aaattttatt gttaaatatc
     7441 taaagaaaca acctatagaa gatgaagatt attatttgta taataattat gtagttgata
     7501 gagtaaatct atacagaata agctatatta tatttataaa ttatttaatt agggcgcaag
     7561 ctctctattg ttattcaata agtatatgaa taataacaat ggggattatt gttatattga
     7621 taacattatt tataatttat atatcatatg gtttgctgca aatatataag caagccgcta
     7681 gtcgacaaag tgtattatcc tgcaggggcg aagctcgagc ttgcggattt tctggcggag
     7741 cactgaaaat ataaaaatat attagggcga gaacttcgtt cccgccaggc gcgaacgaag
     7801 tcgctcggca cagtaataaa taagcatgag cctttagcac ttaaagccgc cccatttgaa
     7861 tcatcggctg cttatataac cgcatttata gccctaactc ctttttttca ggaaggatgt
     7921 aataaagggt ttatggagta ttatttaaat acaggtaatg ctaaatattg cggggactgg
     7981 aaacgtgtaa ttttcaaaac tccaggtgta ttaaagatgg gatcaactgt aaatatcatg
     8041 gagaataaaa aatcgagaat acatttgctg ttgaagaatc tagacaaaag gatctactaa
     8101 gggattatag atctcaatta gataaatctc ctattattaa tatgacttga agacttaaat
     8161 ataatgaagg tgtccaaaga tcgcaagata aattcacagt aaaacctata agttatttta
     8221 ctaatcctca attttatggg gcggtttctc ttgttttaaa agggagattt ttaatagtta
     8281 atataattag acgtgactcg ccaggttgtg tctttgtacc tacttattat ttaccagata
     8341 aaaatgatcc taaaagtttg actaaaattc ttcaaactgt tcaattatta gagggtaaat
     8401 ggtataatgc tgcccagccg aggggcggag aggctaaaca atagaactaa tggtttagta
     8461 atttacactc aagccgaatc tattgacagt aaaagtttat ttagagtatg aaggccttca
     8521 attcatttta ctgagccgga atttaaaact gttaataatt attataaagt aaaaagtcaa
     8581 gatgtactta gacttagaga ttttgagact gctgactctg ttatgcttgc aaaaagtatc
     8641 cgtgaaatgg taaaagttca taacaattat cttaataaac atgaatctgg tgaaaaacta
     8701 gttcatcaga gtaagtctct tgccgagtcg gtgactaaac ttgaatatat ggtagacaaa
     8761 aattatagac aattagtgga attttacata actaaaggtc aagaagctaa ccctaaggat
     8821 ttcaaggtgt tgaagcagga tcatacagat aaacacacac ttaaatatta tgatttattg
     8881 gaaagaggct ggtataagac cagatctcaa attgctagag agaagtctct acttacgcga
     8941 gggggggata aagatataat agaagtaatg aaagccaaac ttgaaagatc taatcgtaac
     9001 tatgtatatc ttgatcgtcg tagccatttt tttgaaactc gtcgtgatta tcctataaat
     9061 agtttattat taacggcaaa taatagtcat atgactcaat ttagtatata taaaaatgga
     9121 gtcgtggaag gttacaggga aagacaacaa ttgctaggta aattagattc tagcataata
     9181 ttgccattag ttgaatctag aatcgagtta ataaaaaaaa tagcaagtaa tttgactaaa
     9241 agtgaatatc aaaatttaaa tttaggcgca tgctcgcata tttatggtgt ttctattaat
     9301 agacttacat atgaattttt tgaacttaaa cccactaaga gtatatattt tggaatatcc
     9361 gagagaaatg gtgctagtca gcaattgcta gacaaaaata cggattgcga agtttatagc
     9421 attatagacc ttaaaaatga tagtctaaaa ttacgtgctc ttttaaatga aggagagtcc
     9481 tttgatctag ctatccctaa acatgattat aatttgttag acaataaaga tgagctatct
     9541 attcgtagat ttatggattt tatttatcca aattcagatg aatatttaac ttatcaatca
     9601 cataaggata attttagtgt tcttacacaa aaagtgtagg tttttctaaa aatgctctag
     9661 actataaagg taaacaacct agggggttaa ttacaccaaa tatggggtac taaatagagt
     9721 aatgatggaa aaaaaattat gtgtggagtt gccctttgat tctgataaac tcttgaataa
     9781 ttcaccaaat aaatatcacg ggatatcttt gaaggggaaa agagttatgt ttaattatga
     9841 acctaaacga atatttatag agaagggcgg tcctgttata tctgcagatt ttaatattaa
     9901 tactattcgt ttttatgatg gtaatactat ggttaaatct aaagataata ctctagttaa
     9961 atctaaaggt aatctagttg gaactagata tgaagaattt gactctatat tactaaataa
    10021 gcctaaacct aaaggaatta taactagtgg agctatatta gaggttgttg caacttaccc
    10081 gcctgagcat actttgcctg tttttaaatt gttaggttat aataatatat ccatcgacag
    10141 tcaatctaga acgggttata cagaaaatac acctccaatg acatataacc ttagaacgaa
    10201 ccattatcgt acagatacga cggcccccga agagtcaatt aatagtactg tcatacatat
    10261 agaatcacct attgcgcctt caaccccaat ggatgtggat gaggatgagg atatctatgg
    10321 ttatagtgga gatgaggatg ataatagtgc agtagctggg gcttctgcag tgcaagcggc
    10381 tgagccatgg caagctatta taccttcaag gccaatggat gtggatgagg atgaggatat
    10441 ctatggttat agtggagatg aggatgataa tagtgcagta gctggggctt ctgcagtgca
    10501 agctgctgag caaccggagg ctattgtggc tacagaagat tcccttatgg agctaccttt
    10561 agaggatagc cctggttata tgccttattc tgaggaggct gaaagtcctg atgataatgc
    10621 tagcgatagt tcgcatagta cagtagtgcc ttcggctggc caggtgggtg agtcagagga
    10681 ggttactcta gtatctgcag atgatatttg tatagaagag gctccttcac cacatttttt
    10741 tataccggag cctactccag agtatatacc tagctacagc tatagtcctg ttaatacgca
    10801 agaaccaaat gttcttgccc aagagcctat ggagttagat gcagatttgg tttacgaagt
    10861 tatgatgaat gctagtgcgc aagcagcaat agaaactcta gatcctatcc tactttatcc
    10921 tagccgacct agtaatccgg agccagtgga agctgaagat agtccactct ccagtatagg
    10981 agacagtgaa ctggacgaac tagagcaaat atttaatgga ggggcaagct ctgctttaag
    11041 ggaggtagac gcttctgagg atcaagacgc tccggtggaa gcaggggtat tacctcaaga
    11101 agataatcct aggtcgaatg atatagaacc gagatcttta acttcagaac cattagagga
    11161 taaagacctg atgaacagct cgaattttgc ttccgagggg caagctcgtt atattaatga
    11221 ggggggtgct tctaacttcg gcgtagccgg aatacacgga gcaagccata tctcttattc
    11281 gggcttccaa gatagagaag ttaatatgac tgatggttcg gatagtgaag gggactcttc
    11341 ggataaaagt agttcaccta attcagtagt tacagtcgtg ccttgggctg gccaagtggg
    11401 tgagtcagag gaggttactc tagtatctgc agatgatatt agtggagaag aggctccttc
    11461 accacatttt tttataccgg agcctactcc agagtatata cctagctaca gttatagtcc
    11521 tattaatacg caagaaccaa atgttcttag ccgagagcct atggtgatag atgcagattt
    11581 ggttaacgaa gttatgatga atgctagtgg gcaagcagca ataggaactc tagatcctat
    11641 cctactttat cctagccaac ctagtaatcc ggagcctcca acagagacta tagatccact
    11701 tacctccggg caagcgggtg agatagagga ggctactata ataccctcag gtgaggatag
    11761 ttctagtgag ggggttcctt cgccgcatgg taaggtgata gacagagata atgctggtat
    11821 tgcttctcct gatatacagc caggacaaga taacacaggt atggatatag acgaagatag
    11881 tttgcacgct gataacccag agggtaatgt gctatatgat acttgtatgg atatagacga
    11941 agatagttca catgaagaaa atcaagaagg acgggcagat cgggattcat ttttagattt
    12001 tgatccttgt ggtgctggta ctgatttttt tggttatgat tatcatcaag aggtggtaag
    12061 acgttgtgag caggaagctt taaacataca ggctagatat gaagacctat ctggtaatag
    12121 tcaggttcat tcaccactta atgtggatac tgaggcgcaa cctcttccta ttattaatac
    12181 ttcttatcag agtggggaga gtgcagatga tcgtaacaga gcagaggttg ctacgactgc
    12241 accctcagat acgcaagcta gccaggagga gacgactgat gatatcttag aaccaaatgt
    12301 tcttgaccaa gagcctatgg aattagatgc agatttggtt aacgaagtta tgatgaatgc
    12361 tagtgggcaa gcagcaatag gaactataga ccccatccta ctttatccta gccaatctag
    12421 aacgaaatag ctcgctataa ataaggcgca agctcttact gttagatagc cataggaata
    12481 tataagctag ggtcaagctc gaatatataa gctatctagc agtaaagggg acataattta
    12541 tttggtagaa tgctgacctt gcatgttaga aggctcggtt cgaatccgag tgtctccata
    12601 taagctcgtg aagctcaatt ggtctagcag aacgttcttg taacatataa tatttaaact
    12661 tggctattag tagagaatag ggggtctcag tagagcttgc gccctaataa aagcacatgt
    12721 aactcaatcg gtagagtgaa atattgaagc tatttttgtt gtaagttcaa gtcttaccgt
    12781 gtgcatatga gataattaag gctggcttat tttcggagaa ggcggagcac tgaaaatata
    12841 aggcgcaagc tcatattttt tttttacgag cttcgtcgtg cggaacgaag tttctacagc
    12901 aagctcttct tatttttaga ctagttatga atgcttcagc agtagtttgc agtacaacgt
    12961 acccggtagg gtatgtatgt tgtgctataa gggactttag tataatggtg aatgcatatg
    13021 acttttaatc attaaaatgt aggttcgaat cctgcaagtc ctatatttct gtgtagcata
    13081 tatagcttgc gctattcttc tagctagcta tagctagcta gaattagtgc atattcagct
    13141 actaagagga gtaaaagagc tagcgcctaa atacagtaag tgcttcgcct aaaatatatt
    13201 tttttttcga gcgcaagctc tacttaggct ggcgtcataa gctcgcacga acgaagttgc
    13261 ctcgtgctgg cgtgcgaagc tcgcacgctt gcttgagctc cgccttcgga gaaaatccgc
    13321 cagggcgaac ggagtacgaa gttgctcgcc gtggcgggac aagctaagct gggcgcttca
    13381 atagcatgaa aatagccgtc agctaaagat atagcaagct ataataatat agctatacac
    13441 agcaagctat gtctatgaag ggaacagcga tgcagctagt taaaactagc actattataa
    13501 gcaggcatgt cggaatggta gacgaagtcg ttttaggtgc gacgggtatt attaccatag
    13561 aggttcaagt cctcttgcct gtacactaat aattctttag tttagggagt aattagtggt
    13621 tcaagtcatc ttgctatggt cgagcttgct agagcttacg ctattcctct ggaggcgaag
    13681 ctccagcaag ctctttcagg cttgattccg cccgcaatat cctgtcgatt aatgggtaga
    13741 tcataaattt ttggtattta cagtcggtgt tcgaatcacc gcaggataat tctactttaa
    13801 tactagctgg ctttagcttt ctagctagtg atagactcct tgcaagctaa gcagcttcta
    13861 ttaaagtagc ctaatcatag ccaatttgca gactcctgcg caagagtagc acacttattt
    13921 agctataact acaagctaaa actaaagcag ctaaagctag atttattaag gtagacataa
    13981 ctcaataggt agagtggtta tttgtggtgt aacttgttct cggttcgatc ccgagtgttt
    14041 acccttataa gataaacata gtttttactt agagcttgcg ccagcctcag tagtttaaat
    14101 ggttaaaact ctaatttcat acattagtaa tgagaattcg attttctcct aaggctcgcc
    14161 tccatatatt ggttggctat tatataatag tctagcggac taccaaagcg cactaaaaaa
    14221 aaaaaaaatg atcatattat caatagtact agttttactt tcaaacgccg tcaatataag
    14281 acgagattta tcgatactat ttaataggat atcgatatta atattaattt attgtatttt
    14341 acatgatatg tcttctttag ctgttataac taaaggagta ggtttacatg gtggtttatt
    14401 acttatgaca aatatcacac aaatattcca tatttttatc tttttagtta gtatattaat
    14461 attacaatta actagttttt atcctagaaa agtatgagta tcagaatatt cttctttaaa
    14521 agatttattg ttatataaat ttatttatta taacacgaaa ataataaata aaatgggaga
    14581 acattttaaa attattgaat atcctttaat tatactattt gtaattacag gagcagtatt
    14641 attaatgtca actaatgatt tagtatctat tttcctggct atagaattac aaagttatgg
    14701 tctttatata ttaagtacta tatatagaaa ttcagaacta tctactacag ggggtttaat
    14761 atacttttta ttaggaggat taagctcatg ttttatctta ttaggaacta gtttattata
    14821 tgctaattca ggtactacta acttagatgg tttatatatc attactagta taagtgatct
    14881 ttctacaaat ttatgatata caccttatta tattaatctt tctttagtaa tttttacaat
    14941 aggattctta tttaaagtaa gtgcagcacc atttcatttt tgatcaccgg atgtttatga
    15001 cgctatacct acaatagtaa caacattcgt ggctataata gccaaaattt ctatatttat
    15061 attattatta caattagtgt attatactaa cagtagtttt tcagaaatga gttgaacatt
    15121 tattttacta ataagttcac tattctcatt aataatagga actgtggtag gtttaactca
    15181 atttagaatt aaaagattat ttgcttatag tactatatct cacgtagggt ttatactttt
    15241 agcattaggt atatctagtg ttgaatctac tcaagcattt atattctatt taacacaata
    15301 ttctataagt aatttaaatg catttgtgat attaatagct atagggttct ctttatactg
    15361 ttatataagt gaaaacaaag aacatgaaga attaatggac aaaaataatt cacctattca
    15421 attagtaact caattgaaag gttattttta tataaatcct ttcttagcta taagtttagc
    15481 tataactatc ttttcatttg taggtgttcc tcctttaata ggattctttg gaaaacaaat
    15541 ggtgttaagt gcagccttag ataaaggtct tgtcttctta tctttaatcg caatattaac
    15601 tagtgttata ggaggagttt attatttagg tataataaaa gaaatgttct ttagtttacc
    15661 cgaatataaa ataaatccat tattagaaaa tctagaatta aaaggtaatg ttttagataa
    15721 taatcaaaaa ataattaata aattaaactt taattataaa aatatagcta tatcaagtcc
    15781 tatttctttt gtaatttcta taattacact tgttattcta ttatttttat ttatgaacaa
    15841 agaatggcta agcatgggta ccatattggt acaaatttta tttaacaatt aaatgagtag
    15901 tgtaactttt ctttttgttt ttgttactat tttaacaata gtttttttac ttcttaattt
    15961 catatttgct cctcataacc cataccaaga aaaatatagt atatttgaat gtggttttca
    16021 tagtttcctt ggtcaaaata gaactcaatt cggtgtaaaa ttcttcatat ttgcattagt
    16081 ttatctttta ttagatttag aaatattagt cgtatatcca tatggtataa gcgtatatga
    16141 aaatggtatt tatggattaa tagtggtgct aattttcata ggtataatta cagcaggatt
    16201 tgtatttgaa ttaggaaaaa atgcattgaa aatagatagt agacaatcca ataattattt
    16261 ttataaatca aaaaaattta ttaatatgtt tactgaacat aagtagtggt aaatagagct
    16321 agcgcctaaa ctattacata ccctagcctc caccccatat agccttagtg aattaatttg
    16381 tgaaattagt agctatgcta aaaaataatt tctaactatg cataacctag ctaggctgga
    16441 ttcttagtag tccggcctat tagggcgtta gtttatttaa aagtaaacta agtacaatat
    16501 attatttata tcaatacata cgaatgtaac tgtaggtata aaactcttag gatgttagaa
    16561 tcgtcaaaac ttattggagc aggactggca actattggtc tagcgggagc tggagtagga
    16621 ataggtgtag tgtttggatg tttaattcta ggtgtggcta gaaacccttc ccttaaaaat
    16681 caattatttt catactctat tttagggttt gctttctcag aagctacagc cttatttgct
    16741 ttaatgatgg ctttattatt attatatgtt gtataataat ctttttatta acttgctggc
    16801 gtggcaaagc tgcttccttt ggatatcctt agcttgctta ttttatccga aggcggagct
    16861 cagccgcctg caaacataat tacttctagc tatacatatt tagtgctccg ccagaaggcg
    16921 gactttgcaa atagatttag ctaatatgat tattagtagc catgatggcg gggagaacga
    16981 gagcaatatc gttctgccag tgcgtgcttc gcacgccctc gtggctattc gagcttgcgc
    17041 ctgaatcaga agcacgcacc cccccctatt taaagctaaa aaccaaagct agctttacaa
    17101 caggcggcaa ttctattata tttatactac agctactacc ggtaggctgg ccacatatag
    17161 caagtagtag ctatataacg aggagcttcg cgcccaccta caaacactcc ttatagacgg
    17221 gcgaagctcc tcgtggccgg ccagctaagt gctgtgtata tacgcatata attagaaatt
    17281 ctatattaaa aatttatata tgaaacactt atttaataca tttattaatt ttgatgcacc
    17341 tatgccttga ggtatatatt tccaagacag tgctactcca caaatggaag gattagtgga
    17401 acttcacgat aatattatgt actatttagt tttaatttta tttgctgtag gatgaatatt
    17461 attttctata gtaaaaaatt ttgctgcaag tagaacagaa atatcacata aatacttaaa
    17521 ccacggtaaa catgtgccta ctcaaaagtg ttttaaattt aactccatat ataaatttta
    17581 ttatagtcac cggtcttaca gtacaacacc ctcttcccct gttaatagcg taaagtttta
    17641 cgaagatgct ttttcaatga gaaaattaat tattaaggat aataaagata aatcaggaat
    17701 ttataaatga accaataaaa taacgaatga tatatacatt ggacaatcta taagtttagc
    17761 taaaagattt attagatatt ttaaccttag ttatttaaaa aatagagaaa ctcttgtaat
    17821 aagtagagct ttaattaaat atgggtattc taatttttca cttgaaatat tagaatattg
    17881 cgatatagct aatttaacag aaagagaaca atattacatg gataaattaa atccaagata
    17941 taatacttta aaaatagctg gttcttcctc aggccataag cttagtgaag aaactaagac
    18001 aaaaatcagt aaatctttaa aaggaatcta tattaacgaa aaatcagctt tatatggccg
    18061 tactcataca gaagaaacta aagctcttat gtcttcaaac aattctaatg aaaataaccc
    18121 attattcggt aaaactcatt cgttagaaac taaagagtta atgagacaaa aggctttagg
    18181 tagaaagcat tctgaagaaa ctctattaaa aatgagtgct agtagaggtc atcttgtgta
    18241 catacatgaa agatgtgatt cagaaggatt taaattaata ggtagttttg tttcaatcag
    18301 aagagcagct aaatttttag atattagtgc taatactgta agactttaca taaattcagg
    18361 tgaaatattt aaagatagat ataaatttac tggagagcgt taaacttaaa aaaactatga
    18421 gtaaaattcc actatatgct ggaaactcct aaagccttta ggtactataa agatgatgaa
    18481 tatatgcttt atcagtgata accctaaagg atgtacaatg gattatcagc agggaaccac
    18541 caaatataga catgactata tttcagtagg atcctcagag actaaacgtg gaaatcttat
    18601 ataaatataa gataagatat agtccagtta agtatgaaag tacttaagta tcgacattaa
    18661 tcgaattaat atgaactata actcccgcag ttatattaat attaatagct ttcccttctt
    18721 tcaaattatt atatttaatg gatgaagtta atgacccttc tatgactatt ttagctgaag
    18781 gtcatcaatg atattgaagt taccaatatc cagatttcat agattcaaat gaagaattta
    18841 tagaatttga ttcttatata gtaccagatt ctgatttaga agatggagga ttaagaatgt
    18901 tagaagttga taacagagta atagttcctg aattaacaca tattagattt gtaataacat
    18961 ctggtgatgt tattcattct tttgcttgcc catctttagg tataaaatgt gatgcttacc
    19021 caggtagatt aaaccaagta tccgttttca taaatagaga aggagtattc tatggacaat
    19081 gttcagaaat atgtggaatt cttcacagtt caatgcctat agttatagaa tctgtaaata
    19141 tagataaatt tgtgcattga ctatattcag tttagtacga gaaaggcgag gctaattcga
    19201 gagcttgctg gaggcacaag gttgcgcatc gaaagataga gctcggtcga gatacgagct
    19261 ttagtttgcg cgaccgtacg cgcctgcaaa aagttaaatt attaaattag gtattagtgc
    19321 gcccatttgg agtagcttgc tatatcctac gatggtgcaa gctaaagata cttattttta
    19381 ataaaaggga tattagttta atggtagaac aagatggtac ggtcatcttg attgtagttc
    19441 aagtctgcaa tatccttagt atagttatat gtgattaggt attagtgtgc ccgagcttcg
    19501 cccccttcta tttggaggct gcgtaagcta aagctcgatc taagtaggcg gagctagcgc
    19561 cctctattta acaataaaaa tgctggcgcg gcaaagctgc tctaatagaa agaatgagct
    19621 tgcgcctaag gcgcaagctc gtattttttt tttactgctc cggagaacgg gaccgaaagc
    19681 ccaggggcga agctacccaa tggcagaaac ggttaccaaa ccatattact tgagcaacac
    19741 caattcgcaa ctcgcaagct cgattctgga cgatagccac gggggggggt tgtaaccgat
    19801 aggtgcacag gtaaatttaa cagccatcag ttgtagtgcg tgcgagcttc tgattcaggc
    19861 gcaagctcga atagccagct agaagtaaaa agcgttacac cgtctacccc ataagggata
    19921 ttagtttaaa ggtagaacaa gatgtttcgg ccatcttgat tgcagttcaa gtctgcaata
    19981 tcccaagtat aattattgat aattttgttt attgatagtt atacttataa ttatgggttt
    20041 gcttatgcat agcttgcgta tagttaccga tcttactata gcgagaagga gtataaaaaa
    20101 aatatacgag cttgcgcctt aggcgcaagc tcgagcttcg cctccctggc tcttgtttgc
    20161 gagcaacttc gtcctcgcac gcagactagc taaagctaat aattataggt gggctggctg
    20221 cttcatagta agcttgccca ccaccgaaca attagtcgtt ttagatcaaa tatgaattta
    20281 actttagtac tttttttaat aggaatctta ggatttgtat ttaatagaaa aaatataata
    20341 ttaatgctta tttctataga aataatgcta ttatctataa cattcttaat attggtaagt
    20401 tctgttaata tcgatgatat aataggacaa acatatgcta tatacattat agtagttgct
    20461 ggtgcagaat ctgctatcgg tttagctatt ttagtagctt tttatagact aagaggaagt
    20521 attgcaatag aatataaata atgtatttaa gtataattat attaccttta ttaggatcta
    20581 tagtttccgg tttttttggt agaaaagtcg gtgttacagg tagccgtatt ttaggttgtt
    20641 taagtataat gataactaca atattagcta tcattagctt ttttgaagta ggatttaata
    20701 ataatcctgt ttcaatcaat ttatttaaat gattagataa cgaatcattt aatatggcct
    20761 ggaattttca gtttgatagt ttaacagtat caatgttaat acctgtatta ataatcagtt
    20821 ctttagttca tttttattca ataggatata tgagtcatga tccacacaat caaagattct
    20881 ttagttattt aagtttattc acttttatga tgataatact agtaactggt aataattatt
    20941 tagttatgtt cgtaggatga gagggtgtag gtgtttgttc atacctatta gttagttttt
    21001 gattcactag aatagcggct aaccaaagtt ctctttcagc tttcttaact aatagagttg
    21061 gagatgcttt cttaatgata ggtatgttta tcttattatg aactttagga actctagatt
    21121 atagtactgt attctcatta gctccttata taaatgaaaa tataactaca attataggta
    21181 tatgtttatt gattggtgca atggctaaaa gttctcaagt aggtttacat atatgattac
    21241 ctatggctat ggaaggtttt ttgctccgca tgagggcttt ccttaaactt cactatatgc
    21301 gggaacatcc tgtttcgata ttctggtcca ctgtttactt tgtaagcttc ggtaaaattc
    21361 agaatgaagg acaatccgca ggaaaccaaa ttaataattt gggctcctca gagactacac
    21421 gtgaagcgat tacattaagt gataaagaaa attttaaatg atggttaatt ggttttgctg
    21481 agggagatgg aggatttagt gttgatcaaa gaggttattt aacctttaag gtaacacaat
    21541 ccagcgtaga tgcacaagta ttattttaca ttaaaaaaga attgggtttt ggatctgtaa
    21601 cggtacaaag ccaattaaac caaactcatc aattcagagt aaggaataag gataatctat
    21661 tagaaataat aaatatcttt aacggtaatt taagaactaa agctaaaaaa gctcagttta
    21721 aatcatgatt agaagctttt aaccataaat acgctactaa tatcttacat atagaatcag
    21781 acaagaaagt aacactatct aacgcatgat tatctggatt tacggatgca gaaggttgtt
    21841 ttacttctag tgcatcctta aataaaaata caggtaaaca tatagttact gtaagataca
    21901 taatatccca aaaagatgac gtggaattta gtacttacct tgctagtttg atagatggat
    21961 atgtaacata tgttaaaagc tatgatggtt ataatactgt agttaatttt ggtaaactta
    22021 ataaagcatt aagttatcta cacgattatc ccttaaaatc aaagaaacat ctctcttatt
    22081 tgaaatgatt aaaagtctac tatctagtta aagataaaaa acatttaact gaatcaggta
    22141 taataataat caaagagaaa attaaactta taaacaaata atgtaattga agatatagtc
    22201 cgaacaacaa tgtaagttgt tgagtatttg tgccgtataa gtgtaattat tgttttacat
    22261 atagcacgag tcaactaatt tgcctacacc agtgtcagct ttaatacacg cagctacgat
    22321 ggttacagca ggagtgtatt tattaatacg ttcatcccct ttgattgaat atagtgcagt
    22381 ggtattggca atatgtttat gattaggtgc aactacaact gtgtttagct ctcttattgg
    22441 attattccaa caagacataa aaaaaattat agcatattct actatgagtc aattaggtat
    22501 gatggtaata gctataggtt tatcttctta taatgtagca atatttcatt taataaatca
    22561 tgctttctat aaaggattat tattcttagg ggcaggagca gttatacacg ctgtagtaga
    22621 taatcaagat ttaagaaaat acgggggatt aatatcattc ctacctttaa cctattctgt
    22681 aatattaata gctagtctta gtttagtcgc tttccctttt atgacaggat tttatagtaa
    22741 agattttata ttagaatctg cttatggtca atatcatttt agtagtatag atgtatacgt
    22801 tatagcagta attggtgcta tatttactac attatattca gttaaagtta tatacttaac
    22861 tttcttaact aatcctaatg gaccagttaa ttattataga aatgctcatg aaagtgatat
    22921 atttatcagt ttacctttag tggtattagc tatattctct atatattttg gatatataac
    22981 tagagatatt ttcataggtt taggttcagg gttctttgta gacaatagta tatttattca
    23041 ccctgttcat gaaataatga ttgatactga atttggtgta cctactatat ttaaattaat
    23101 tccttttatc cttactgtat ctttctctgc attagcaata atatattctg aatttatgcc
    23161 aaatataata tctaacttta aattatctaa tttaggatat tatatttatg gtttcttcaa
    23221 tcaacgtttc ttagttgaat tcttttataa taaatatatt gttaattcag ttttagaaat
    23281 aggaggtcaa actacaaaag ttttagataa aggtagtgtt gaatcagtag gtccttatgg
    23341 atttggtgtt attttaacta aagctagtaa aataatttct agcttaagta atggagttgt
    23401 tactaattac gctctttata ttttaatagg aatttgcttc tacttatcta tttttacttt
    23461 cgtacaggta gtagatgacg tggtgaattc tattacaata ggaagcttgc ttatccttat
    23521 gatggataaa tcatatgatc gttcttcttc gagcgaagcg cctaatttat aacttgctag
    23581 ctttagctgg cgcaggaaaa aaaaaataca ttttttttta ctcttatctc tgctttatat
    23641 agcttcgcag ctatagcaaa ctaaagctag ttgcaagaat agagaaggcg gaaaaaaaaa
    23701 atacattttt tttttcgccg cgtcggccaa tgattaagcg tatttattaa aggcaaacta
    23761 tctatattag gataaaggag tgcatgttag cttgcttgct aacgctacga cgtattgcaa
    23821 gcaagcattc gtagcatatt aaagggttaa tagccctaaa tctcattagc tttaagggat
    23881 agcataattt tagttcgact ctaaaatgag aaaaaaaaaa taaggctcta ttgctttaac
    23941 ttgcttccta gcgaggttag ggtgggacga agtctccttc tcctcgaatt agaattagta
    24001 gtgagattat agctagctac tactaatttc tgctccgcgg gagagagtag cttacaaggg
    24061 taagtgcagt gcgaggtacg aagagcttgc ggaccggcgc aagctcgctc caagggcagt
    24121 gcttctgccg gcgaagcacg cactggctaa aatacatttt ttttcgggct agctcgcacc
    24181 tccctagcgc tcgtctagtc taaagctaac ctctctatag atagttttgt atattataca
    24241 gtttaatgta tacttcttgt tgtttacagt aaaacacttg tcttactgtg agctatcaaa
    24301 ggttactttt ttttaaaata aataaatata tacaaaattt ataagcttta gctttagttt
    24361 gcgtatcgct ctttctgtga atacttcagc tagctattcc tatagagcgg gggcggcttc
    24421 tggttcaaag aatagctggc gccgtccctc gctataaaaa tatatttata tacaatatat
    24481 atataattta taattattat gagaatatta aaaaatcacc ctttattaaa attagccaat
    24541 ggttatttaa tagacgcttc acaacctagt aatataagtt acttatgaaa tttcggatct
    24601 ttattattac tttgtttagt tatacaaatt gtaactggag ttactttagc tatgcactat
    24661 aatccttcag tattagaagc atttaattct gtagaacata ttatgcgtga tgtaaacaat
    24721 ggatgattag tacgttactt acatagtaac acagcatcag ctttcttctt tttagtgtac
    24781 ctacacatag gaagaggtat atactacgca tcatatagag caccaagaac attgacatga
    24841 gttataggta caataatcct tatcgttatg atagttacag gattcctggg ttaccttata
    24901 atagcccaaa acgactataa taataaaata acaactacga gcgaagcgcc aagatttaac
    24961 cataaaagat attattcaac ctttaggaat aatgatgtaa taaataactt tttattagcc
    25021 aaaaacctta atcctgtctt tatctatgat aatctaaatg aagattcagt ccgtagaaat
    25081 atagctaaag aaaccaaggg acttagcggt atttatatga tcttaaataa agaaacttta
    25141 agttattata taggatcagc ttctacagat agaattaact ctagattttc aaaacattta
    25201 atatatttaa atggaagtaa aatagttaaa aattcagtta atagatatgg tttacataat
    25261 tttgccttta ttgtattaga attatttcct gaaatagtta atcaagaaaa taataaaaaa
    25321 ttattagatt tagaagattt ttatataaaa tctcttttac cagactataa tatattaacc
    25381 gaagcaggat ctagctttgg ttataaacat actgaagtta gtagaataaa gatgaaagct
    25441 aattatagtg aaaaacgtag agaacaaata ggtagtttaa ataaaggtaa aactttatct
    25501 tgcgaaacta tagaagctat gagagaatca gctttaaata gaaaaccttt aaactataca
    25561 gaacaaggtg ttttaaatat gaaaaagaat tctaaaccta ttatagtaaa agaattaaat
    25621 aatactgtat atggtgaatt taatagtata gttgaaacag cagaagcttt aaattgttct
    25681 actaaaacaa tacaaagaac attaaaaagt cctagcaaaa cattaaaagg acgttgaata
    25741 gttgattatg ttaaataagg cggtattctt tgaatcagaa gctcccctaa attattatta
    25801 tagttgtagt cctgcaagta tatagtttta tgcaatttat ggaaagaaat aaaacttaaa
    25861 gcagaataac ctgacaaggt tattgaagaa accaaatcgt ttctttggca atactagtga
    25921 aaacgatcaa agtatatttt aatataagag atcgtcggtt atccatataa tcgcgacaga
    25981 ctgggtcact ggtaggtggc tgaaatgctg cttaatgtac agtcggaact ttatatccag
    26041 gcgcaatata tcgctctgat ataggtgata tacgaacaat aaagttatcg ccacttttgt
    26101 actttgctac ataagtaagt ttgtatgttt taccttatgg acaaatgtca ttatgaggtg
    26161 ctacagttat tactaattta attagtgctg ttccatgaat tggacaagat atagttgagt
    26221 tcatttgagg aggttttagc gtaaataacg ctactttaaa cagattcttt gctttacatt
    26281 ttgtattacc tttcatatta gctgcattag ttttaatgca tatgatagct ttacatgata
    26341 cagctggatc aagtaatcct ttaggtgttc cagtatatta tgatagaatg cctatggctc
    26401 cttatttctt atttaaagat ttaattacta tatttatctt tatatttgtt ttaggaatat
    26461 ttgtattctt tatgcctaat gttttaggtg atagtgataa ttatataatg gctaacccta
    26521 tgcaaactcc gcctgctata gtacctgaat gatatttatt acctttctat gctattttaa
    26581 gatctatccc taataaatta ttaggagtta tcgcaatgtt agcggcaata ttaattattt
    26641 taatattacc taaaactgac ctaggtttaa ctaaaggttt acaatttaga cctttaagca
    26701 aggcagcctt ctacgtattc ttagttaatt tcttaatgtt aatgcaatta ggagctaaac
    26761 atgtagaaag tccgtttata gaaataggac agttaagtac tgctttatac ttttctcatt
    26821 tcttatttat attaccggca gtaagtatat tagaaaatac tcttgtagat ttagaattac
    26881 aaaataattc caaaaatata tagatttaat gccaacaata gcatgtcctg ggttacaaag
    26941 tagtgctgta tagctacgcg ctgcggagaa attagtagca gaagcacgaa gaaaaaaaaa
    27001 aatatatttt tttttttacg tgctgtgcta gctaagcaag gcactgctta gtagtaccag
    27061 gaaagattaa gattgtagac ggttttacac ggtgattgca gatcatttga atgaggttca
    27121 attcctcctt aatctttttt atataggcgc gaactttgtt cgcgctattc tttgcatcag
    27181 aggcggcgct agctcgagct tgcgtctaag gcgcaagctc gtacatttag gcgcaagctc
    27241 ttcggagaaa atccgcaagc tctgcttttc tggcggtgca ctgaaaatcc gcaagctcgt
    27301 atatttttta cgagcttgct ggagctccgc cttcggagaa aataagcaag ctcacaagct
    27361 cgcaagctct acttttatag gcgcgtcgag cttcgcctcc cgaagggggc gaaactccag
    27421 caagctcgct gttctttaat aaagcgtaaa tttacattat tatacctata tgataactgt
    27481 aggttttaat ctcttattaa cgataaatcc actaatatgt ataaatacaa ataagttact
    27541 attagtacag atgaaatttt ttattgtagt attagtatct tagtacacag tattccaggc
    27601 ttgcgagggg gcgcgaagaa aaaaaaatgt attttttttt tactgcgtgc gagcttcggc
    27661 ttttctccga aggcggagct caagccagcc tataaagttc cgccgcaagc cactagctcg
    27721 agcttgtgac ctatataata atatataaag gcgaagctcg aagctatctt gaaggcgaca
    27781 atatgaggag ggagcgctag cttgcgtcag caagctattc gttcccgctg ccccctctat
    27841 agaagaggag tgttaatgca caagctatag cttaactata ttataataat ttcactaaat
    27901 agccacgatg gttggttatt atatatgagg attggccctc cttctcggct atagtttcat
    27961 actttatgca tgcttacgct aacataaagt atgaagctgc ttagtcaaca gaagtagctg
    28021 ccaaaataaa tatttgcatt taaatatatt agaatagtac ttttatggct gttagttcgc
    28081 gtatcttagc tttattcttt tccggtgtcg tttatttcag cgggattact gctaatagct
    28141 ttagctagct agagttttgc aattattcgg ccgctggctt gagctccgcc ttcggagaaa
    28201 agccgaagct cgcaggcgag cttctgcata ttcctgcata gcagaaatat gccccctcta
    28261 gctgcgttag ctaaagcaag catggataaa ttggctaggc agaaattcgc aagctagcta
    28321 actagaagta tatactacgt atattccatc actagtaacc atagtcgaat aatttgatag
    28381 atctggccgc atagcttatt actactgctt acagctaagt agcagggtgt aagctctaag
    28441 ctaaccctcg tgatgattat tcacttatat ttttttttta agtagtagct attccgattc
    28501 cctccgggaa tacgcaaggc gtaagctcta aaattaaaat ataatatgat tgtagaacag
    28561 ttattacatt acattaattt aaagtggcgc agtaaaaaaa aaatatattt tttttttctt
    28621 gctgcccaaa tttcggctgc gtagagcgct attctttgaa tcaaaagctg ctcgagctcc
    28681 tggcgcaagc tacttttatt aaggcgcaag ctctatctaa atctatttgc gagatccgcc
    28741 ttctggcgga tcactgaata tgcatagcta gaaaatagtg cgtgcgagcg tgcttcgcac
    28801 gccctgattc aggcgcaagc tcgaatagcc aaatagagca agctccgatt ccctccggga
    28861 ggcgcaagct cgtaattatt aattaaaaat attagttaat aacttttaag tgaaaaatta
    28921 tgttcaaaaa aagtacttta attatttcct aattttgtct ttagataagg aaagttgttc
    28981 ccaccaacct agtttaacat taagatcaca aatgtctatg ggtatggaaa gatgatttaa
    29041 ttcaacaaat gctaaagata taggtacatt gtatttaata ttcgctcttt tctctggatt
    29101 attaggtaca gccttttcag tgttaattag acttgaactt agtggaccag gagttcaata
    29161 tatttctaat aatcaattat ataacagtgt aattacagct cacgctatat taatgatatt
    29221 cttcatggtt atgcctgcat taattggggg atttggaaat ttcttaatgc ctttaatggt
    29281 aggtggtccc gatatggcat tccctagatt aaataatata agtttctgat tattacctcc
    29341 tagtttatta ttattagtct tctctgcttg tattgaaggt ggagtgggaa caggttgaac
    29401 actttatcca ccattatctg gattacagag tcatagtgga ccaagtgtag atcttgctat
    29461 ttttacttta catttaactg gggtaagtag tttattagga tcaataaatt ttataacaac
    29521 tattgtaaat atgagaacac caggaataag attacataaa ttagcattat ttggatgagc
    29581 agtagttata acagcagtat tacttttatt atcattacct gtattagctg gtggtataac
    29641 tatggtattg acagatagaa attttaatac atcattcttt gaagtagccg gtggtggaga
    29701 tcctatatta ttccaacatc ttttctgatt cttcggacac ccagaggtta aaattataag
    29761 cctcttaatg ttgctatatg ctggaaacgc ttcgctaaca agttttaaat actccctctt
    29821 aattgatata gtaaaaaagt taaaacaatg aagccaatca gcaggtaaca ctttaaaaag
    29881 tggaacccca gagactatac gcgacaatac tgagagcttg cgcctaaaaa atatttctat
    29941 tcatgtaccg acacacttaa aaccgttaaa cgatcaacaa ttcggacatt atctagccgg
    30001 attaattgac ggagatggac atttcagttc tcaacaacag ttggtaattg tatttagttc
    30061 ccccgatgtt cagttagcct attatataaa aagtataata ggttttggta atgttaaaca
    30121 agttaaagat aaaaatgctt atttgtatat tatatctaat aaagatggca tacttagagt
    30181 tatcaattta attaatggta aattaagaac tattaataaa tttaatcaag ttattaataa
    30241 tgtacttgct tattcgaaat actcaaaaga aagtatagag tttaaaataa atgactccaa
    30301 tgattttcat aatcactgac ttgcaggatt ttcagatgca gatgctagtt ttcaaattaa
    30361 aattatcggc gcaagctcta gaattaataa acctagacca gaaattagat taaactttca
    30421 aatagtagct ccgctccaaa aggataaaaa tgttttgttt tgattaaaag acctatttgg
    30481 aggtaatata ggatatagag aaagtcaaga tagttattac tatggatcaa ctagttttgg
    30541 ttcagctcga aaagtaatac attattttga taattttcat ttacaatcta gtaagcacaa
    30601 taattatctt aaatgaagaa aaacatacat attgatacaa gaaagaaatc atttaacgga
    30661 aataggtata gaaaaaattc taaaattaaa aaattcaatg aatagggcgc aagctcttca
    30721 gtataagata gagtcctaac aaaaacgaaa gtttttgagt attaatctta atagatctta
    30781 attagactat taaattaatc aaaattattg ttatatatta atcgtgccag gttttggtat
    30841 aattagtaca actatatcaa ctaattctaa taaaccaata tttggttata taggtatggt
    30901 gtatgctatg atgtctatag gaatactagg atttatagta tgatctcatc atatgtatac
    30961 tgtagggtta gacgtggata ctagagctta ctttacagca gctacattaa taattgctgt
    31021 acctacaggt ataaaaatat tctcatgatt agctacttgc tatggaggat ctataaaaat
    31081 gacaccttct atgttattct ctttaggttt tgtatttatg tttacaatag gagggttaat
    31141 aatccactta gctctccctt taaagatcac tatatgctgg aaacttctga caattatact
    31201 actagaatta aattcagtga caatgtataa ttttgaacaa tcagcaggaa accaacaggt
    31261 attaaatacc ttagtaggat cctcagagac tacacgtgat cctcgtaata cttttacgag
    31321 aagatatagt ccgtgaaata aaaatttatt tatttattta tataataata gtaaccttaa
    31381 tattaataaa actattattc gtcagtattc tacttctaac aatgaaggcg caaatgcgca
    31441 agctaaagct cattctggcg cggagctcga tagcacaaaa gatttaaact atatagctac
    31501 atatgataat tttaaagaag atagaagccg tatcttaaaa gagcaaaaga ataaatcagg
    31561 tatttattgt ataataaata atataaacgg tcattcttat ataggaagtt ctattcattt
    31621 agccgctaga atgaaaaact atcttaatac tgctttttta aaaagtaaac aaaatgcaaa
    31681 tatgccgata ataaaagctt tgctaaaata tggtcaatct aattttacgg tattaatttt
    31741 ggaatatgta gaatcagata tgttaaccgt tatagaaaca tattatataa caagggttat
    31801 accttattat aatgtactaa aacaaggtta ttcttcttta ggttataaac atacagagga
    31861 gactaaagaa ttattatctc aattagctaa aaatagaaca cacagtcaaa aaactaaagg
    31921 attaatagct agagctttaa caggtgaaaa taatcctttt tataacaaaa gccattctat
    31981 cgaaagtaaa gtaagaatga tagaagctaa ttcggcttat cctgtttatg tttataattc
    32041 ttttaaagaa ttagaagtta tttccccttc tgtttcaact ttggctaatg aaattaattc
    32101 taaccatctt acgatagtta gtgttataaa agaacaaagc atattcagag gagaatgata
    32161 ctttactaat ctaccgtata atatagaaga tagacctaaa atatatgatt gatattctga
    32221 tggatgtaaa caattagtag ttaatattag taataatagt catattagaa aagcagtatt
    32281 tgtatatgat actaataaaa actttatagc taaatatccg ggagttactg acgctcaaaa
    32341 ggctttaaat attagccata gtactataaa aaaatatgct aaaataaacg gtacttataa
    32401 tggttacata tttagctatg aggtggttcg ctcttaaata aataattaat aaattttatt
    32461 cgtaagtgga gttgtattag ccaatgcatc acttgatata gctttccacg atacttacta
    32521 tgtagttgct caattgggcc ttaataatct tttagattat ttcgcatttg gctatatgct
    32581 ggaaactata tttttaggtt gttatctact atatataata tattattatc tttttaaaat
    32641 agatgcacat agaattatac aatttctttc tatatatagt gaaaacgata atcaacctgt
    32701 gtttataaaa aacacggata tacaatcagc agaaaactgt aaaggattct cagagactac
    32761 acgccaaata tctgattcaa aaggtaaaga tcttaaagaa tttttcaatt gactagctgg
    32821 tgttatagat ggcgacggaa actttgacat tagaaatatt aattctaagt tagttttaaa
    32881 agctattagg attaagttac acgacagaga tattagaatt ctgagttaca ttcaaaatac
    32941 tctacacata ggtagaatta gatctgataa aaataaacca cactcaatgt gaattattag
    33001 caaaaaagaa gaaatgttat atttaattaa taatattaac ggtttaatta gactaaaagt
    33061 accgggatta aaaaaatctt gtgtttattt aggtatagat tataaagaag caaattataa
    33121 tattgaaccg tacgatccct atctagctgg attagttgat acagacggta gtattgtatt
    33181 taactatgct ggaaatagaa tagaatgtaa tttagagttt gaacgtaacg aatatagtag
    33241 taaactaaat ttcgataatg taatccctaa ctataaacca gctgtctcat ttagaaaatc
    33301 acataactct atatcatata agtaccaaaa tgttaaaggt atggtattct tatatgatta
    33361 tttcatgaga aatagattat actcagattt taaattctat agagtatcta aaattaaaaa
    33421 gttcatagaa gtaagagatt ttaaaaatga acctaaagac agtttagaat ttaaaaagta
    33481 ctctgaattt gtattagatt gaattcaata taaaaatcct ttatgataca aagtaccttt
    33541 tgtagaaaaa atcagataat gatatagtcc accatttaga aaatagattt aaggcgcgag
    33601 ctcttctttt ttttttaata tgcatttcca ctacgtttta agtatgggag ctgtattcgc
    33661 aatgtttgct ggatgatatt tctgaatacc caaaatctta ggtttaaatt ataacttaaa
    33721 tttagctaaa gttcaattct gacttttatt cataggggtt cttctaaagg gaagtacttt
    33781 tgtaatcaag gatagattac atagatgatt ttctacaaag cgtagaaatt ctcagtttga
    33841 tcctgaagag tttgaattat tttttgaaaa tgttaacaaa gaaaaaagaa atatatataa
    33901 agaattaaga aaaaaaccag gtgtttattt gtttataaat aacattacta atgatttata
    33961 tataggtagt agcacaaatt taactaggag aatggttagt tattattact atactaactc
    34021 acaaaaacca tctaagttag ttataattag agctatgaaa aaatatggtt tagataattt
    34081 ttctttggca attatagaat tatgtgaaaa agatgtttgt ttaacattag aacaaaaatg
    34141 aattgatcat tatacaccta aatataatgt tttaactgta gctggcaatt cattaggtta
    34201 caaacatagt atcgacacaa ttactaaatt aaaagaaaaa ctaagcaaag agaatcatcc
    34261 taagtttggt agtgtgactt caactgagac aaagaaagct attagtgaca gtataaagta
    34321 tttttataca gaaaatagcc atccgagtaa aggattgaaa ggtttattag ctcctcagta
    34381 tggtatagga ggtaaattcg tcttttgtta taatagacaa ggtgaagaat tgattttccc
    34441 ttccataaat ggagctagac aacacttcaa agttagatga actcttgtaa aaaataatat
    34501 tgataaaaat gaatgaataa ctcttaacgg tgaagattga ttaatacaat ctatccctaa
    34561 acaaaattag tttgattagc ccctcccaat ccttctatat gctggaaact ctcataaagc
    34621 ttaagtactt attaaataag taaaaatctt aagtgtatct agacaatcag caggaaacca
    34681 aaataacaag ccatgttatg agtaggatcc tcagagacta cacgaaggag gttattttaa
    34741 ttaattaaaa taatcaagat atagtccaca caatgtgtaa tcttacattc ttccctcaac
    34801 atttcttagg tttacaagga atgcctagaa gaattagtga ttatcctgat gcttttgcag
    34861 gttgaaattt aattagtagt ataggttcta tagtaagtgt aatagctgct tgattattct
    34921 tatacattgt atatctacaa ttagtagaag gtaaagtcgc ttctagaaat ccttgattaa
    34981 ctcctggttt ctacactgac gtattacaag ctaatttaaa tagaagttac actagcttag
    35041 aatgaggatt atcaagccca ccaaaacctc atgcatttgt gagtctacct ttacaaagct
    35101 aaatttatag acgtagtctc gtgcttgcat tattaatgcg gtaacgtagt tgcctctaca
    35161 tagctttagc ctgctattca taacgctggc tctagcttaa tttggttagt cgctgactag
    35221 tgcgagctat tctttgaatc agggcgtgct tctgattcaa agaatagctc gccgccagaa
    35281 accaacctag aattctagct tgcacatata tatgcgcgaa agcttcgcta ttttagctac
    35341 cctcatgact aatacgtgcg gagctgaaag gcgcgaacta gcgccttgtt cgatgtggaa
    35401 ctaccttcct ccagcaagct agcaaactaa gtctcattag ctcaatggca gagcagaata
    35461 cttctaatat ttagatctta gttcgaccct aagatgagat aggtatagaa ttaattttct
    35521 atactacata ttactatata caaataataa gtagtctatt aaatcaataa aacaattttt
    35581 tattggctat ttttgcttct agatcataat atttaataca taactaagct ggcttagcta
    35641 aagctataaa gctaaaacac ggcgcgccag aaaaagatgg cacggcgcaa gctcgttttt
    35701 aagcagggct tattttctgg cggagcactg aaaatccgca agctcgaaaa aaaaaaatat
    35761 attttttttt acttgttgca ataaactaaa cgtattagat tattctatgg atagtttaat
    35821 atatagtata taagtttagc tttagcgaaa gcttgctcga ggctaaagct cgagcaagct
    35881 aaagctattg ctaaagctat tatatacttt ttatttacct acgagtgacg ctgagtgcac
    35941 gtattataat taaattacaa caacaaaaag tacaatggta gagcttacag aaataacttt
    36001 aaagattaat gaactattac ctcaactttc tgattttata agtcaatttc acaatatcgt
    36061 attgaccaat aatataaatg ttataacaga tgtagggggt aacatgtcat tagatgttcc
    36121 tggtacaatg tcggacactg atgctgaaaa atttagtaga agaataagta ttattgatcg
    36181 tttaataaca acacgtggtc aagaaataaa tgatttatta cagaaaggat tagaaataga
    36241 aggtaaatta aagaaagaaa atcttaacta tacttcgcaa atactagata aagttaacga
    36301 atttaaccga ttaaatgctt cttataaaca ttaatagcta tagctttagc tttattcttc
    36361 ggagctttag cttgcgctat cctttgaggc gcggtaaaaa aaaatacgag cttgcgtggc
    36421 tattccgcgc gaagagcaat tccggcgagg gcgaagcact gctctcgccc ccgcccccat
    36481 tgctcctctc gcgcactaat ttagtattat taatattata agattaaaca aaacaaaaca
    36541 tagctagctt gctgtattca tgcttagctt atttctagtt tgctattcct ctaactctcg
    36601 aagaatagca agctcgaaca atctacttgg ctatagaaat cagcctagta tgttagcaca
    36661 tattaaccaa gaaagatggc ggtattcttt gaatcaggag ctcctctaaa aataaaaaaa
    36721 aaatgaatta ttctcccact attatttcaa taattgaaaa tataatatta atgttacccg
    36781 ctttattagt ggtagcttat gtaactgtag cggaaagaaa aactatggca agtatgcaaa
    36841 gaagactagg tcctaacgca gttggatact atggtctatt acaggcattt gcagatgctt
    36901 taaaattaat cttaaaagaa tatgtagctc ctacgcaagc taatttaata ctatttttct
    36961 taggacctat agtgacatta atatttgctt tattaggtta tgcagttatt ccttacggtc
    37021 ctggactatc attaggggat atggaattag gaatatttta tatgttagct gtttcagctt
    37081 tagctactta tggtatttta cttgctggat gaagtgctaa tagtaagtat gctttcttag
    37141 gatctttaag aagtacagct caattaataa gttatgaatt agtgctaagt tctgtattat
    37201 taataataat aatgataact aatagcttaa atttaaatat aaatgtacaa ttccaaaaaa
    37261 tagtatgatt agctttacct ctattatgta tattaataat attctttata ggttctgtgg
    37321 cagagactaa tagagcacca tttgatttag cagaggctga atctgaatta gtaagtggat
    37381 ttatgacaga acacgctgca gtaatatttg tctttttctt cttagctgaa tatgctagta
    37441 ttgtattaat gtgtatattt actagtattt tatttttagg tggttattta ttagaatttg
    37501 acattgtata ttgatttgac tcattaaatt atatatatgc ttatattttt gatataaatt
    37561 gaattacatc tttagaatat tttaaattaa gagaaatttt aactagtcct tctgtagatg
    37621 gctttttaca tagtataact ttaggtataa aaagctcaat aatggtattt atatttatct
    37681 gagtaagagc ctctttcccg agaattagat ttgaccaatt aatgtctttc tgttgaactg
    37741 tgttattacc tgttttattt gcttttataa tattaattcc ttgtttatta tatatatttg
    37801 gaatgactgt agtaaatgtg aacatgtttt agtaactagg ctgcgggcag taaaaaaaaa
    37861 tatatttttt tttttactgg cgcttcgtca gaagcactgc actgtcgtgc cttcagaaga
    37921 cttctgctcc gtagggggca ctaccgtagc ttgctagctt tatttcttat tcttctagct
    37981 tactatagtg agggcgaact tcgccccctc cgggaataga aatagctagc tagataggcg
    38041 ggaaaggggc agaggacgag cagtaaaaaa aaaatacatt tttttttctg ctgcgccttc
    38101 aacacgtccg gcttgttaga atctcaagct gctcctgctc taaagttaat taggatctat
    38161 ttatgcttta gcttgctaga aaattagcaa gctaaaggta tgaagagcga aggtataaaa
    38221 agcagctgtt ataggcgagc ttgccttggc gtgccgtaaa aaaaaaaata catttttttt
    38281 tcctcacgcg agcttgcgcc taaggcgcaa gctcgtattt tttttttact cctcggcgca
    38341 agctcaggat aaaaagtagc aagttaaagc tatacaggcg cgccccactc tactttttat
    38401 cttaaaggcc atgagacaca tgtatatagg cggacattgt aaattttatt aagaatatct
    38461 cctgtcagga accacattta acatatgata ttatcctctc taatcacaat accagtatta
    38521 ggaacaatac taatgtctag tataggatcg tacatgaaaa aatcagagtt atacactaaa
    38581 accatagcgc taactactag tataataaat ttaattttat cgttagttat gtttatttta
    38641 tttaataaca gtactaatca atttcagtat gtacaagaac actacaatgt acaactattc
    38701 gatatttact tgggtgtaga tggtatctct atatatttta tattattgac tacaataata
    38761 atgcctatag cattattatc taattgagac tctataaaag aaaatgtaaa atcatattta
    38821 ataattatgt tattattaga gacattatta ttagcagttt ttatgacctt agacataatg
    38881 tcattctata tattctttga aagtatatta cctcctttat ttatattaat aggtctatat
    38941 ggatcagata ataaagtaag tgcgagctac tatttatttt tatatacact gtgaggttct
    39001 ttgtttttac tgctgtcgat tttaagtaca tcttctataa tgggtagtac agattttgat
    39061 actttattta aactaaattt tgaatataaa actcaaatat tcttatttat agggattttt
    39121 atatcatttg ctgtaaaaac tcctacaata tttttaaata attgattatt aaaagctcac
    39181 gttgaatctc ctttaggtgg aagtattgta ttagccgcaa tcgtattaaa attaagtcta
    39241 tatggtgtat tcagattaat attacctata ttacctaaag cttctttaga ttatactttt
    39301 gttgtattta ctatagcggt aattacaatt atatatgcta gttttagtac actaagaact
    39361 acagatataa aagaactaat agcatatagt tcagtctgtc acgcttcagt ttatttaata
    39421 ggagtattta gtaatactat gcaaggatta gaaggaagtg ttatattagg tttagcccat
    39481 gggtttgtgt ctagtggatt atttatatgt gcaggtggaa tattatacga tagaactggt
    39541 actagactta tatattttta tagaggaatt acacaattaa tgcctatatt tgctatatta
    39601 ttctttatat tagctttagg aaattgtggt gctccattaa ctttaaattt cgtaggtgaa
    39661 tttatgtcac tttatagtat aatagaaaga ttaccagtat taggtgtttt cgcttgttct
    39721 tctgtagtat tttctgcagc ctacactata tatatgttta atagaatatc atttggaggt
    39781 tctttcacta gattcttaga agaaagtata tacgatgtaa ataaaagaga atttatttta
    39841 ttatttatat tagtattatt tacagttata ttgggggtat acccatctct gatcttaaac
    39901 gtattagatt attctatgaa tagtttaata tatagtatat aagtttagct ttagcgaaag
    39961 ctagctcgag gctaaagctc gagctagcta aagctattgc taaagctatt atatactttt
    40021 tatttaccta cgagtgacgc tgagtgcacg tattataatt atcataatca aaaataaata
    40081 tgccacaatt agtacctttt tattatatga atgaagtagt atttgctttt gctataatag
    40141 tatttattct atacgtatta tctaaatata tattaccaag aatagttcgt ttattcttat
    40201 cacgtatgtt tattaataaa atataatata tattaagtcg agcaacttcg ttctagctaa
    40261 cgcaaacgaa gtcctttgct cactatcatc tagggcgggg actagcttgc gccagcaagc
    40321 tagtaaaaaa aatatatttt tttttactcc tatacctatt ttacaaatat ttagcttttt
    40381 aaagatttat atattatagt agtaataata ctactaaatg ttttctatag aaaaacaaaa
    40441 tttattctta gcgcaagcta aagaaataag aagtccttta gatcaatttg aagtaagaga
    40501 catattaaat ttagaagttt taggtggtaa cttacatcta tctttaacta acataggatt
    40561 atatttaaca ataggagctt taattatatt agttttaagt atagtttcaa ctaactataa
    40621 taaattagtt agtaataact gatcaatagc tcaagaatct ttatacgtaa ctatacataa
    40681 tatagttaca aatcaaataa atcctaaaaa tggtcaaatt tatttcccat ttatatatac
    40741 tttatttgta tttatattag taaataattt aataggtatg gtaccttata gctttgcttc
    40801 tacaggtcat tttgcattaa catttgctct tagtttcaca atagtattag gtgcaactat
    40861 attaggattc caaaaacatg gtctaaaatt cttttcttta ttagtaccag ctggttgtcc
    40921 tttagctctt ttacctttat tagttactat cgagttaatc tcataccttg cgagaaatgt
    40981 atctttaggt cttagattag ccgctaatat aactgcaggt catatgttat taagcatatt
    41041 aagtggtttt gtttataata taatgaattc tgggtttata ttctttattt taggattaat
    41101 acctttatta tttattatag ccttttcagg tttagaatta gcaatagcct tcattcaggc
    41161 gcaagtgttc gtagtattat ctagttctta tataaaagac gggttagatt tacattaata
    41221 gagctcgctc taaaataggc actattttct gacggagcac tgaaaatccg caagctgtct
    41281 ttgaatcaaa agttgctcta aattaaggcg caagctcgaa aaaatacatt ttttttttct
    41341 agcttgcgcc ttacacaggg cgtggcagaa aaaaaaatgt attttttttt tactgctctt
    41401 agcgtacgaa attgtccgtt attagtacta agtgttacat tggggaaagt tataaagaac
    41461 aataacaatt tatcctaagg tgctcgtaga aatagcaagc taaggctaag cactaaactc
    41521 tgctttgcac ccaggaaatt aataaaagtt atatgctgta tatgaagaaa ataaaacaaa
    41581 attatttata taatttatat gaaaaatagc gagcaagtag cattttatag aaaagtatct
    41641 gttttagtca aattgacact aaatagctta tatgtttttt ccttagtcaa aggatttaga
    41701 tccattagtg atatatgaat agttctatat caaaaaaaaa ataaaagttg agtttggtga
    41761 tggctctgat tgaatgctgt ccaagtgctt gacacatgct aatcgtacgt tttaattgat
    41821 aaattaaaaa gtggtgtaca ggtgagtata atgatattct tcgccggcct taaagtggag
    41881 gtaaatcctt cataataaat aaaggaaaca ggatgaggac gccttcggcg taaagctaaa
    41941 gctttgaaaa aggctttagc taaagcttgg cttcttatcg tttctgcttt aagaggataa
    42001 taaatatctt cgagataggt agtagttaag gtgatgactt aactagcctt aaactctcgt
    42061 agtcgaatct gaaaggttga tcgaccacat tgggtctgaa aaaaccccaa tgcaagttag
    42121 tacagcagtg aggaatcttg gtcaatggcc taacggctga actggcaact tggagaagtg
    42181 gcaagtcttc cagtatgggg agcaaacagc tatgggtcaa gcccgacatc tttaggagaa
    42241 gtcttattgt gagggcgagt tgtaaaacac catagggctg gccgtcccat atgaaaagat
    42301 tttattagaa ttgaatgaaa ctttgtttat atattgataa tgacagtata tatatcgtgt
    42361 cttgactaat tgcgtgccag cagtcgcggt aatacgtaag agactagtgt tattcatctt
    42421 aattaggttt aaagggtacc cagacggtca atatagctta taaaatgtta gtacttgact
    42481 agagttttat gtaagagggc agtacttgag gaggagagat gaaatttcgt gataccaaag
    42541 ggactctgta aaggcgaagg cagccctcta tgtaaaaact gacgttgaag gacgaaggca
    42601 cagagaacaa acaggattag atacccaagt agtctttgca gtaaatgatg aatgccatag
    42661 gttagattaa tagttaatgt atataggcta gtataataga ctatacatta aaaattattt
    42721 ggtctataaa tgaaagtgta agcatttcac ctcaagagta atgtggcaac gcaggaactg
    42781 aaatcactag accgtttctg acaccagtag tgaagtatgt tgtttaattc gatgatccac
    42841 gaaaaacctt accacaattt gaataatttt attacaggag ttgcacggct gtttccagtt
    42901 aatgttgtga aactgtggtt tccatgaaat taacgtaatc cctggcttta ttttttttat
    42961 ttacgataaa gcattcagtc ctggaaattt ggaaagataa aggggacaaa gacaagtcat
    43021 catggccttg atattgtggg ctatagacgt gccacatatt cctaaacaaa gagatgcaaa
    43081 aatgtgaatt taagctaatc tcaaaaaata ggatataaat tttaaggatt gtagtctgaa
    43141 attcgactat atgaataagt aattactagt aatcgtgaat caccatgtca cggtgaatag
    43201 accttggatt ggtactaacc actcgtcaca tgctgaaagg ggcatgcgca ataagtttgc
    43261 tttcttagta acaagtaaaa aaaacaaata ggttttatat attcttttat tgggaatctt
    43321 cgtatgcgtg gccctaatta gtgttaagtc gaaatacggt tcgcgtagtg gaagttgcgc
    43381 gggattaatt aattttaacc ataaactttg ctttatatct taataaatat aaagcaaaaa
    43441 ggagcccatc taagggttat actggattgg ttcagtataa gcaggtgtaa ttcctgcggc
    43501 ttctactatt ttctccgaaa attcttctga gtagtagtag taaatctatt acgccgaagg
    43561 cgtaactact tcggttcgag cccgaagcag tgctattctt cgaagcacgc tggcgtgcgg
    43621 agctcgtgcg agctccgcca tagggggcgg aacaaagttc tggcgtgcga gaaaatatat
    43681 ttttttttta ccgcacgagc tagcgcctat tttagagcga gctttcgtcc cctatataaa
    43741 ggagggttcc tttattggta agaagggttg agctgtaaac tcaatagcta ttgcttttaa
    43801 gagttcgaat ctcttgtctc ctagaattag taacttaaat aggtaaagga cttccttgtc
    43861 acggaagtag atgtcggttc gattctgatc taattcgtat agtagcatac atagcatata
    43921 tagcagcttc gttctagcaa gctaggaatt agcaagttat agtgaggagc agcttttgat
    43981 tcaggcttat tttctccgtc ttcggagaaa agtaaaaaaa aaatacattt tttttttcta
    44041 gcttgcgcca gcaagctcct cgtatttttt tttactgcgc cccttcggag ctaatgcagg
    44101 aaaagtttcc ataggtaggg taagatattt gctaagtatt atgttttata catttaggtg
    44161 ttcgaatcac ctcttttccg tagtctatat gtattcgtat atgtatgctt cagataacgg
    44221 ggcaggaagg cgggcgctag aacgaagctg cacgaaaaaa aggcgcggca tattctttga
    44281 atcatggcgc aagctcgcac taaaaaaaaa tatattttag gcgaagcact tactagtgag
    44341 cttgcgctgt cagcctattt tttttttagg ctggctggct ggctggctgg ctggctggct
    44401 ggcaatttga gcctctatag ctcaacggta gagcataata ctgttaatat tatgatagat
    44461 gttcgattca tcttaggggc ttttaatttg tgtacataac tacaatattt ataatatata
    44521 atatatatga caaatttaat aagaagtaat tttcaggatc atccattcca tttagtgtca
    44581 ccatctcctt gaccactgta tacaagtatt gctttatttg cagtaacagt gaatggagca
    44641 ttatcaatgc acttatttaa taatagctat atagtgtttt acttatcatt aattacatta
    44701 gtagcatcta tgtctttctg atttagagat ataatagcag agggtacata tttaggaaat
    44761 catacattag cagtgcaaaa aggattaaat ctaggagtaa tactatttat agtatccgaa
    44821 ggtttatttt ttgtagctat cttttgagca ttctttcata gtgcattaac acctactgta
    44881 gaattaggag ctcaatgacc acctatgggt atagaacctg taaacccttt tgaattacca
    44941 ttacttaaca cagtaatttt attatctagt ggagcaacta ttacttatgc gcaccactca
    45001 ttaataaaag gagaaagaaa aggagcttta tatggatcta tctttacagt tctattagct
    45061 ttaatattca ctttcttcca aggggtagaa tatagcgttt cttcctttac tattagtgac
    45121 ggtgtatttg gaacatgttt cttcttcgga acaggtttcc acggattaca cgttattata
    45181 ggtacaatat tcttatcagt ggctttatga agaatatatt catatcattt aacagatcat
    45241 catcatctag gttatgaagc aggaatatta tactgacatt tcgttgatgt agtttgactt
    45301 ttcttatatg tatctatgta ttattgaggt tcttaattta ttatatagct atactcttcg
    45361 ttctagctag ggtattgcag ctaaagcagc tatttctgct ttagctagaa cggagtccct
    45421 agttgccgaa atgagctagc tggcgcaagc tagtaaaaaa aaaaaaaata cgagcttcgc
    45481 cttcgtgctg gctggcgaag cacgcatgta cgcgagcttc gccagccaga agaatagtcg
    45541 gcgaagctcc tccagctacg gagggcagcg ctagcgagca acttcgttct agctggttct
    45601 tcgaaggcgg atctcgaaaa aaaaaaaata tatttttttt tttgccgcgg attcgtagaa
    45661 tagcgctgcc cgcaaattta caaccgataa ggttaagtct taattaaggc ggtaatctat
    45721 tctatataga taaatttgat aaaatattct agcgctgttt cggtgatagg gatgaacaaa
    45781 gttcctcctt tccggtatag gctaagatgt aattttattg ctatcctaaa tattaggtca
    45841 atataaatat aaaaaataca atgtattatc aacttctagc tacttctgag attttctcga
    45901 atggatattt aactggatcc ttagatataa ttagtataac agctttatta tgtggaattc
    45961 tagtaataat aaataaaaac cctattgttt cagtaatatt tctaataggt ttatttgcaa
    46021 atatatcagt atatttaata ttaataggtc taacatttat aggtttatct tatttaatag
    46081 tttatattgg ggcagtttca atattatttt tatttatatt aatgttaata aatataagaa
    46141 caagtgaatt acaaagtaat aatagaaata gtgtatcttt aggtttattt attacaatcc
    46201 ttgcaaattt tactatattc caaatactac cgtattacat ggcgatatta aataattaca
    46261 gtagtaaatt aaatactata ctgtattata taccttgaaa taaatttagc gatattttaa
    46321 attatattaa taaaaatata gacattacaa atgccaatat tatgtttgta tctagtaata
    46381 gttgagataa taatatggct gaaacagggc atacagcgac tatagggcat atattatata
    46441 caagtcacaa tatgtgaata tttatggcta gttttatatt attattagct atgacgggtg
    46501 ctataataat tactattaaa aatgagaagg ctggcgaagc aatgagtggg gtaaaataaa
    46561 cgtaatagat atataataaa acgagcttgc gcctgaaaca aacagagctt gcgccttaat
    46621 ttataacgac ttaattgtca ccttttacga ggagcttgcg cctaaatgta ttgaatttat
    46681 ttatggaggc gcgggctctt catatattta gtttattatt agctataata ggcggtctga
    46741 ttattttcat ggacggtaat cgactcgacc ctagagaaag ggttgatcag gcccaggata
    46801 tgtacaatgg acctagagaa gaaagaaata aagaactatc agcgttatta caacgtcaat
    46861 ttgagcgtaa tctttgagat aatcagaata gagcttatga ctgtcgttct tgaggacctc
    46921 ggtgccatat gaattatgat ctcaaagtta aattatgatg agctcgcgcc tagttggaaa
    46981 ttcaccagta ttacgattaa attatagagc aggatcttgc ataggtactg tttataaaat
    47041 aagggggaat aataaactag tttcaaatag ataagtaatt tccgtggtta aattctgaga
    47101 gaatcggtag tgtttagata aacgcttaac cctatcctgt aatctaacag tatggaccta
    47161 agagtacgat aatctgtgtc ttattgacac aactgagaat tggtaggttt tgcagagttc
    47221 gaacccctgc tctcagacct tgtatttatt tagtgattta ggcgtaagct cataaatagg
    47281 agcagctttg ccgctcctct ttaactagaa gaaaacaagg ttgttaatac agtagtgaat
    47341 ttttatattg cagctaaatg cgtacactaa actgaagttt gtttagccag agcttgctgt
    47401 agacgaagtc tctccctccg ggaggcgtag ctcgaaaata gatttttttt atcccgagct
    47461 tgctgtagac gaagtctctc cctccgggaa tagggaatag gcaataccct ctagcaagct
    47521 ataagcagga agagttaaag aaaaattagt tcaatggtag agcgattgtt ttacacacaa
    47581 taagttgaag gttcaaatcc ttcatttttc aatattcagg ctggctattc tttggatgaa
    47641 aagcatggcc gagcttgctg gagctccgcc ctcggagaaa atataaaaaa tacgagcttg
    47701 cgccttaggc gctagctcgt gcgagtttcg cacgccagcc agaaggcgaa gctcgtattt
    47761 tttttttacc tcgctccttc tcctctaaat aaaagtataa gattccttaa cttaaacggt
    47821 agagtgcatt tttgataaga atgatatcag cgttcgattc gctgaggaat taaagagaat
    47881 tggccgagtg gtttaaggcg gtaagcttga gtcttattag gttatattct agccgcatcc
    47941 gttcaaatcg gatattctct gaagagtgta gtttaattgg caaaatagga agcttcaacc
    48001 ttcaaattct tggttcaagt ccaagtactc ttgttaggcg cgacgagctt cgtctcccgg
    48061 agggaatcag aagcacgtac ggagctcgag cttcgccgcc gaaaaaaaaa tatacgagct
    48121 tgcgccttag gcgctagctc ttcggataaa atccgccagc tcgagctgca aaaaatgtct
    48181 tacggattag ggccggcttg ggtaggcact tcgtttggga cgaagactag ttatgttcga
    48241 atcataataa tccgatgaat tttagaagta ttagagataa aaagatagaa aaattaatgc
    48301 gttctgctat gcgagctagc taattcctat tctttgaata gcgcaagctc taagcgaacg
    48361 agagctactt cgttctagca aattcgctag aacgaagaag ctcgctatct aaaagtctaa
    48421 actaaaaaat agggcgcggc gcgaacaaat atttccgccc gctcatgata tataaattat
    48481 aaatgtaatt taggaggcgg tgcttc
//
