# Supplementary material for: Evolution of Fusarium tricinctum and Fusarium avenaceum mitochondrial genomes is driven by mobility of introns and of a new type of palindromic microsatellite repeats
Source: BMC Genomics. 2020 May 12;21:358. doi: 10.1186/s12864-020-6770-2 (PMC7218506; doi:10.1186/s12864-020-6770-2)
Supplement: Supplementary file 2 — Additional file 2: GenBank formatted annotated sequence of the F. avenaceum strain FaLH27 MtDNA. [file 12864_2020_6770_MOESM2_ESM.txt]

LOCUS       Exported               49396 bp ds-DNA     circular PLN 11-DEC-2019
DEFINITION  FaLH27-Mit mitochondrion.
ACCESSION   FaLH27-Mit
VERSION     .
KEYWORDS    .
SOURCE      mitochondrion FaLH27-Mit
  ORGANISM  mitochondrion FaLH27-Mit
REFERENCE   1  (bases 1 to 49396)
  AUTHORS   .
  TITLE     Direct Submission
  JOURNAL   Exported Wednesday, Dec 11, 2019 from SnapGene 5.0.6
            https://www.snapgene.com
COMMENT     GeSeq Version 1.74Job           GeSeqJob-20190603-190734Subjob      
             FaLH27-Mito--(49,396-bp)----Accession:-JQGE01000002 Creator       
            anonymousProgram       blat              blatxcutoff=25             
               blatncutoff=85              annotate_ir=false              
            shortmatches=false              mpimpchlororefset=false             
            customgenbankrefs=FoMT.gb,FsolaniMT.gb,FverMT.gb,              
            FgMT.gbProgram       HMMER disabledProgram       ARAGORN v1.2.38    
                     gcode=gcprot                   maxintronlen=3000           
              intronoverlap=true             fixintron=true              
            lowscoring=true                circular=trueProgram       ARWEN 
            v1.2.3 disabledProgram       tRNAscan-SE v1.3.1 disabledProgram     
             tRNAscan-SE v2.0.3              seqsource=mitootherorganellar  
            searchmode=default              gcode=othmito                  
            score=15              nopseudo=true                  detail=false   
                      hitsrc=false                   breakdown=false            
             circular=trueProgram       RNA Editing disabledSubmitted     26 Jun
            2019 17:07:36 GMTStarted       26 Jun 2019 17:08:53 GMTFinished     
            26 Jun 2019 17:09:57 GMTManual Curation G BARROSO and N PONTS
FEATURES             Location/Qualifiers
     source          1..49396
                     /organism="mitochondrion FaLH27-Mit"
                     /mol_type="genomic DNA"
     rRNA            join(1..2906,4739..5333)
                     /gene="rnl-fragment"
                     /label=LSU (rnl)
     intron          join(2907..3073,4514..4738)
                     /number=1
                     /label=Intron Group IA
     gene            3074..4513
                     /gene="rps3"
                     /label=rps3
                     /note="blatX_hit rps3_FgMT.gb, position 91 - 1482, psl
                     score 96.0, coverage 94.53%, match 88.80%"
     CDS             3074..4513
                     /codon_start=1
                     /transl_table=4
                     /gene="rps3"
                     /label=rps3
                     /translation="MNKNGNVVSSKGASQKIYNNNLKRSGAPKTILLKKKIGDIGITKY
                     LPSFSKEWKNTIYSYNKNTLKNIPVNDLNINKIIKGYFNLYFKDRKYTGSKFILLKRRR
                     NLLRRIHVSNAEIKHTNNKAIITLYTLNREKNVLKKKYLKINKKISKKLIAKRYFLLYK
                     ENIEKIYKILGEYKDQGANVVPSIFISDIIRKTKFIKYKLEYLNKFIKLKDLYLKKVWG
                     VILNQYARKYLKYLRKYDLLYSLNQYKFNRLVFLPILSNILNKIIGKKIEYNIINLKSV
                     AYHTDLFTNALALKLRKRRINYIKSMFSILNRAYLPNINTIKERSLIKGDQKMDLFQGK
                     FKDLKIISNMGELAPSSAQSSSLSKLLDGAYSSDINNGVIHSKDVNKENIHNTIYNSIG
                     YKNMAGIRLEVKGRLTKRYRADRSIYSLKWKGGLKNVDSSFRGLSSVLFRGNSKSNVTY
                     SIAKSKRRIGAFAVKGWIGGK"
     gene            5477..5547
                     /gene="trnT-UGU"
                     /label=trnT-UGU
                     /note="annotated by tRNAscan-SE v2.0.3, infernal score:
                     40.5; blatN_hit trnT-UGU_FsolaniMT.gb, position 1 - 71, psl
                     score 100.0, coverage 100.00%, match 100.00%; merged"
     tRNA            5477..5547
                     /gene="trnT-UGU"
                     /label=trnT-UGU
     gene            5640..5712
                     /gene="trnE-UUC"
                     /label=trnE-UUC
                     /note="blatN_hit trnE-UUC_FverMT.gb, position 1 - 73, psl
                     score 100.0, coverage 100.00%, match 100.00%"
     tRNA            5640..5712
                     /gene="trnE-UUC"
                     /label=trnE-UUC
     tRNA            5713..5783
                     /gene="trnM-CAU"
                     /label=trnM-CAU
     gene            5713..5783
                     /gene="trnM-CAU"
                     /label=trnM-CAU
                     /note="annotated by tRNAscan-SE v2.0.3, infernal score:
                     33.4"
     tRNA            5784..5856
                     /gene="trnM-CAU"
                     /label=trnM-CAU
     gene            5784..5856
                     /gene="trnM-CAU"
                     /label=trnM-CAU
                     /note="annotated by tRNAscan-SE v2.0.3, infernal score:
                     57.1; blatN_hit trnM-CAU_FverMT.gb, position 1 - 73, psl 
                     score 100.0, coverage 100.00%, match 100.00%; merged"
     gene            5861..5931
                     /gene="trnG-UCC"
                     /label=trnG-UCC
                     /note="annotated by tRNAscan-SE v2.0.3, infernal score:
                     61.0; annotated by ARAGORN v1.2.38, score: 116.1; merged"
     tRNA            5861..5931
                     /gene="trnG-UCC"
                     /label=trnG-UCC
     gene            6154..6236
                     /gene="trnL-UAA"
                     /label=trnL-UAA
                     /note="annotated by ARAGORN v1.2.38, score: 115.1"
     tRNA            6154..6236
                     /gene="trnL-UAA"
                     /label=trnL-UAA
     CDS             6551..12415
                     /codon_start=1
                     /transl_table=4
                     /gene="orf2572"
                     /label=FavLv-uORF
                     /translation="INMYYSFILPFLRIILISQLQIYRLCIASLWKSYPEETSSGANYS
                     FAPKAWLIFNKVRSSSLSSSWRNTKKKIRACALGVSSSSLCLYQVLSIIFIYVWVTPIL
                     IDWDLYIEVLKNLLLNLGLLEAKLIKWDSNIYILLGYSHNSIYGFRTCIIIVLILFIIF
                     PLLFIIQNYIFIILSLLSAILVKALALNFYKKHLGASSFFYGDYAGHTKGSKWAKLVGL
                     VRQIINNIDKIIKHLFKIWIISVIIVFIFRSLIATMLLNLDNNSFISTILILTLPLPIF
                     LYLLNFIVKYLKKEPIEDEDYYLYNNYVVDRVNLYRISYIIFINYLIRAQALYCYSISI
                     WIITMGIIVILITLFIIYISYGLLQIYKQAASRQSVLSCRGRSSSLQIFWRSTENIKNI
                     LGRELRSRQARTKSLGTVINKHEPLALKAAPFESSAAYITAFIALTPFFQEGCNKGFME
                     YYLNTGNAKYCGDWKRVIFKTPGVLKIGSTVNIMENKKIENTYAVEESRQKDILRDYRS
                     QLDKSPIINMTWRLRYNEGVQRSQDKFTVKPISYFTNPQFYGAVSLVLKGRFLIVNIIR
                     RDSPGCVFVPTYYLPDKNDPKSLTKILQTVQLLERKYGIVLPSRGAERLNNRTNGLVIY
                     TQAESIDSKSLFRVWRPSIHFTEPEFKTVNNYYKVKSKDVLRLRDFETADSVMLAKSIR
                     EMVKVHNNYLNKHESGEKLVHQSKSLAESVTKLEYMVDKNYRQLVEFYITKGQEANPKD
                     FKVLKQDRTDKHTLKYYDLLERGWYKTRSQIAREKSLLMRGGDKDIIEVMKAKLERCNR
                     NYVYLDRRSHFFETRRDYPINSLLLTANNSHMTQFSIYKNGVVEGYRERQQLLGKLDSS
                     IILPLVESRIELIKKIASNLTKSEYQNLNLGACSHIYGVSINRLTYEFFELKPTKSIYF
                     GISERDGTSQQLLDKNMDCEVYSIIDLKNDSLKLRALLNEGESFDLAIPKHDYNLLDNK
                     DELSIRRFMDFIYPNSDEYLTYQSHKDNFSVLTQKSVGFSKNALDYKGKQPRGVNYTKY
                     GVLNRVIMEKKLYVELPFDSDKLLNNSPNKYHGISLKGKRVMFNYEPKRIFIEKGGPVI
                     SADFNINTIRLYDGNTMVKSKDNTLVKSKGNLVGSGFEEFDSMLLNKPKPKGIITSGTI
                     LEVVATYPPEHTLPVFRLLGYNNISIDSQSRTGYTENTPVMTYSLRTSHYRTDTTAPEE
                     SINSTVIHIESPLAPSIPMDVDEDEDIYGYSGDEDDNSAVAGASAVQAAEPWQAIIPSR
                     PMDVDEDEDIYGYSGDEDDNSAVAGASAVQAAEQPEAILATEDSLMELPLEDSPGYMPY
                     SEEAESPDDNASDSSHSTVVPSAGQVGESEEVTLVSADDICIEEAPSPHFFIPEPTPEY
                     IPSYSYSPVNTQEPNVLNREAMELDADLVNEVMMNASAQAAIETLDPILLYPSRPSNPE
                     PVEAEDSPLSSIGDSELDELEQIFNRGASSALREVDASEEQDAPVEARVLQDNPRSNDI
                     EPRSLTSEPLEDKDLMNSSNFASEGQARYINEGGASNFGVAGIHGASHISYSGFQDREV
                     NMTDGSDSEGDSSDKSSSPNSVVTVVPWAGQEVESEEVTLVSADDISREEAPSPHFFIP
                     EPTPEYIPSYSYSPVNTQEPNVLNREAMVIDADLVNEVMMNASAQAAIGTLDPILLYPS
                     QPSNPEPPIETIDPLTSGQAGEIEEATIIPSGEDSSSEGVPSPHGKVIDRDNAGIASPD
                     IQPGQDNTGMDIDEDSLHADNPEGNVLYDTCMDIDEDSSHEENQEGRTDRDSFLDFDPC
                     GAGTDFFGYDYHQEVVRRCEQEALNIQARYEDLSGNSRVPSPLNVDTEAQPLPIINTSY
                     QSGESADDRNRVEVATTAPSDTQASQEETTDDILEPNVLNQEAMELDADLVNEVMMNAS
                     GQAAIGTIDPILLYPSQSRTK"
     gene            12512..12583
                     /gene="trnA-UGC"
                     /label=trnA-UGC
                     /note="annotated by tRNAscan-SE v2.0.3, infernal score:
                     53.6; annotated by ARAGORN v1.2.38, score: 112.9; blatN_hit
                     trnA-UGC_FverMT.gb, position 1 - 72, psl score 100.0, 
                     coverage 100.00%, match 100.00%; merged"
     tRNA            12512..12583
                     /gene="trnA-UGC"
                     /label=trnA-UGC
     gene            12589..12661
                     /gene="trnF-GAA"
                     /label=trnF-GAA
                     /note="annotated by tRNAscan-SE v2.0.3, infernal score:
                     60.9; annotated by ARAGORN v1.2.38, score: 111.7; blatN_hit
                     trnF-GAA_FverMT.gb, position 1 - 73, psl score 100.0, 
                     coverage 100.00%, match 100.00%; merged"
     tRNA            12589..12661
                     /gene="trnF-GAA"
                     /label=trnF-GAA
     gene            13003..13075
                     /gene="trnK-UUU"
                     /label=trnK-UUU
                     /note="annotated by tRNAscan-SE v2.0.3, infernal score:
                     60.2; annotated by ARAGORN v1.2.38, score: 113.6; blatN_hit
                     trnK-UUU_FverMT.gb, position 1 - 73, psl score 100.0, 
                     coverage 100.00%, match 100.00%; merged"
     tRNA            13003..13075
                     /gene="trnK-UUU"
                     /label=trnK-UUU
     tRNA            13521..13603
                     /gene="trnL-UAG"
                     /label=trnL-UAG
     gene            13521..13603
                     /gene="trnL-UAG"
                     /label=trnL-UAG
                     /note="annotated by tRNAscan-SE v2.0.3, infernal score:
                     51.4; blatN_hit trnL-UAG_FverMT.gb, position 1 - 83, psl 
                     score 98.8, coverage 100.00%, match 98.80%; merged"
     gene            13784..13855
                     /gene="trnQ-UUG"
                     /label=trnQ-UUG
                     /note="annotated by tRNAscan-SE v2.0.3, infernal score:
                     46.4; annotated by ARAGORN v1.2.38, score: 112.9; blatN_hit
                     trnQ-UAG_FverMT.gb, position 1 - 72, psl score 98.7, 
                     coverage 100.00%, match 98.61%; merged"
     tRNA            13784..13855
                     /gene="trnQ-UUG"
                     /label=trnQ-UUG
     tRNA            14037..14109
                     /gene="trnH-GUG"
                     /label=trnH-GUG
     gene            14037..14109
                     /gene="trnH-GUG"
                     /label=trnH-GUG
                     /note="annotated by tRNAscan-SE v2.0.3, infernal score:
                     48.3; blatN_hit trnH-GUG_FverMT.gb, position 1 - 73, psl 
                     score 98.7, coverage 100.00%, match 98.63%; merged"
     tRNA            14150..14222
                     /gene="trnM-CAU"
                     /label=trnM-CAU
     gene            14150..14222
                     /gene="trnM-CAU"
                     /label=trnM-CAU
                     /note="annotated by tRNAscan-SE v2.0.3, infernal score:
                     53.7; blatN_hit trnM-CAU-fragment_FverMT.gb, position 1 - 
                     73, psl score 98.7, coverage 100.00%, match 98.63%, 
                     fragment match 98.63%; merged"
     gene            14294..15958
                     /gene="nad2"
                     /label=nad2
                     /note="blatX_hit nad2_FverMT.gb, position 1 - 1665, psl
                     score 97.3, coverage 100.00%, match 97.30%"
     CDS             14294..15958
                     /codon_start=1
                     /transl_table=4
                     /gene="nad2"
                     /label=nad2
                     /translation="MIILSIVLVLLSNAVNIRRDLSILFNRISILILIYCILHDMSSLA
                     VITKGVGLHGGLLLMTNITQIFHIFIFLVSILILQLTSFYPRKVWVSEYSSLKDLLLYK
                     FIYYNTKIINKMGEHFKIIEYPLIILFVITGAVLLMSTNDLVSIFLAIELQSYGLYILS
                     TIYRNSELSTTGGLIYFLLGGLSSCFILLGTSLLYANSGTTNLDGLYIITSISDLSTNL
                     WYTPYYINLSLVIFTIGFLFKVSAAPFHFWSPDVYDAIPTIVTTFVAIIAKISIFILLL
                     QLVYYTNSSFSEMSWTFILLISSLFSLIIGTVVGLTQFRIKRLFAYSTISHVGFILLAL
                     GISSVESTQAFIFYLTQYSISNLNAFVILIAIGFSLYCYISENKEHEELMDKNNSPIQL
                     VTQLKGYFYINPFLAISLAITIFSFVGVPPLIGFFGKQMVLSAALDKGLVFLSLIAILT
                     SVIGGVYYLGIIKEMFFSLPEYKINPLLENLELKGNVLDNNQKIINKLNFNYKNIAISS
                     PISFVISIITLVILLFLFMNKEWLSMGTILVQILFNN"
     gene            15959..16372
                     /gene="nad3"
                     /label=nad3
                     /note="blatX_hit nad3_FgMT.gb, position 1 - 414, psl
                     score 96.4, coverage 100.00%, match 96.38%"
     CDS             15959..16372
                     /codon_start=1
                     /transl_table=4
                     /gene="nad3"
                     /label=nad3
                     /translation="MSSVTFLFVFVTILTIVFLLLNFIFAPHNPYQEKYSIFECGFHSF
                     LGQNRTQFGVKFFIFALVYLLLDLEILVVYPYGISVYENGIYGLIVVLIFIGIITAGFV
                     FELGKNALKIDSRQSNNYFYKSKKFINMFTEHK"
     gene            16618..16842
                     /gene="atp9"
                     /label=atp9
                     /note="blatX_hit atp9_FverMT.gb, position 1 - 225, psl
                     score 89.8, coverage 100.00%, match 89.78%"
     CDS             16618..16842
                     /codon_start=1
                     /transl_table=4
                     /gene="atp9"
                     /label=atp9
                     /translation="MLESSKLIGAGLATIGLAGAGVGIGVVFGCLILGVARNPSLKNQL
                     FSYSILGFAFSEATALFALMMALLLLYVV"
     gene            17357..19241
                     /gene="cox2"
                     /label=cox2
                     /note="blatX_hit cox2_FverMT.gb, position 1 - 750, psl
                     score 93.6, coverage 100.00%, match 96.53%"
     CDS             join(17357..17584,18720..19241)
                     /codon_start=1
                     /transl_table=4
                     /gene="cox2"
                     /label=cox2
                     /translation="MKHLFNTFINFDAPMPWGIYFQDSATPQMEGLVELHDNIMYYLVL
                     ILFAVGWILFSIVKNFAASRTEISHKYLNHGTLIELIWTITPAVILILIAFPSFKLLYL
                     MDEVNDPSMTILAEGHQWYWSYQYPDFIDSNEEFIEFDSYIVPDSDLEDGGLRMLEVDN
                     RVIVPELTHIRFVITSGDVIHSFACPSLGIKCDAYPGRLNQVSVFINREGVFYGQCSEI
                     CGILHSSMPIVIESVNIDKFVHWLYSV"
     intron          17585..18719
                     /gene="cox2"
                     /number=1
                     /label=Intron Group IB
     CDS             17585..18468
                     /codon_start=1
                     /transl_table=4
                     /gene="cox2"
                     /number=1
                     /label=HE IF G2
                     /translation="KHVPTQKCFKFNSIYKFYYSHRSYSTTPSSPVNSVKFYEDAFSMR
                     KLIIKDNKDKSGIYKWTNKITNDIYIGQSISLAKRFIRYFNLSYLKNRETLVISRALIK
                     YGYSNFSLEILEYCDIANLTEREQYYMDKLNPRYNTLKIAGSSSGHKLSEETKTKISKS
                     LKGIYINEKSALYGRTHTEETKALMSSNNSNENNPLFGKTHSLGALPTKELMRQKALGR
                     KHSEETLLKMSASRGHLVYIHERCDSEGFKLIGSFVSIRRAAKFLDISANTVRLYINSG
                     EIFKDRYKFTGER"
     gene            19487..19559
                     /gene="trnR-ACG"
                     /label=trnR-ACG
                     /note="annotated by ARAGORN v1.2.38, score: 112.2"
     tRNA            19487..19559
                     /gene="trnR-ACG"
                     /label=trnR-ACG
     gene            20035..20105
                     /gene="trnR-UCG"
                     /label=trnR-UCG
                     /note="annotated by tRNAscan-SE v2.0.3, infernal score:
                     49.8; annotated by ARAGORN v1.2.38, score: 120.9; merged"
     tRNA            20035..20105
                     /gene="trnR-UCG"
                     /label=trnR-UCG
     gene            20036..20103
                     /gene="trnR-UCG"
                     /label=trnR-UCG
                     /note="blatN_hit trnR-UCG_FgMT.gb, position 2 - 69, psl
                     score 95.6, coverage 95.77%, match 91.55%"
     gene            20414..22164
                     /gene="nad4L"
                     /label=nad4L
                     /note="blatX_hit nad4L_FoMT.gb, position 1 - 270, psl
                     score 90.8, coverage 100.00%, match 99.26%"
     CDS             join(20414..20652,22134..22164)
                     /codon_start=1
                     /gene="nad4L"
                     /label=nad4L
                     /translation="MNLTLVLFLIGILGFVFNRKNIILMLISIEIMLLSITFLILVSSV
                     NIDDIIGQTYAIYIIVVAGAESAIGLAILVAFYRLRGSIAIEYK"
     intron          20653..22133
                     /gene="nad4L"
                     /number=1
                     /label=Intron Group IC1
     CDS             20654..21713
                     /codon_start=1
                     /transl_table=4
                     /gene="nad4L"
                     /number=1
                     /label=HE IF L2
                     /translation="SSLKFNHLSFSYAKASKLPAVNLINRGYAPPVGIRNYSTVCSYCK
                     NNSIDPWFITGLFDAESSFVVTILKNPRYKTGWNVQARVQIKMHERDRDLMTQIQKFFG
                     GIGYISNPNKNTTVEFRVSTINDIVNVIIPHFDNYPLLTKKYSDYVLFENIIKLMLEKN
                     HSTLEGIQKIVNIKASMNLGLSDGLKYAFPETMPVVKEANDIKDIPQEWMAGFSTGESN
                     FFITIQNSKTKSGIAASLRFSIAQDSRDLSLLESFENFFGCGYVAKYQNRSVCEFIVTK
                     IDHIVNNIIPFFDKHSIRGSKYPDFLNFKSAALIIKNKEHLKEEGLKQILQLKNKTTVQ
                     VNTETKNNHGHD"
     gene            21056..21235
                     /gene="nad5-i1"
                     /label=nad5-i1
                     /note="blatX_hit nad5-i1_FsolaniMT.gb, position 655 - 834,
                     psl score 66.7, coverage 13.95%, match 9.30%"
     gene            21154..21634
                     /gene="nad4-i1"
                     /label=nad4-i1
                     /note="blatX_hit nad4-i1_FsolaniMT.gb, position 744 -
                     1230, psl score 75.9, coverage 37.29%, match 7.36%"
     CDS             22164..24170
                     /codon_start=1
                     /transl_table=4
                     /gene="nad5"
                     /label=nad5
                     /translation="MYLSIIILPLLGSIVSGFFGRKVGVTGSRILGCLSIMITTILAII
                     SFFEVGFNNNPVSINLFKWLDNESFNMAWNFQFDSLTVSMLIPVLIISSLVHFYSIGYM
                     SHDPHNQRFFSYLSLFTFMMIILVTGNNYLVMFVGWEGVGVCSYLLVSFWFTRIAANQS
                     SLSAFLTNRVGDAFLMIGMFILLWTLGTLDYSTVFSLAPYINENITTIIGICLLIGAMA
                     KSSQVGLHIWLPMAMEGPTPVSALIHAATMVTAGVYLLIRSSPLIEYSAVVLAICLWLG
                     ATTTVFSSLIGLFQQDIKKIIAYSTMSQLGMMVIAIGLSSYNVAIFHLINHAFYKGLLF
                     LGAGAVIHAVVDNQDLRKYGGLISFLPLTYSVILIASLSLVAFPFMTGFYSKDFILESA
                     YGQYHFSSIDVYVIAVIGAIFTTLYSVKVIYLTFLTNPNGPVNYYRNAHESDIFISLPL
                     VVLAIFSIYFGYITRDIFIGLGSGFFVDNSIFIHPVHEIMIDTEFGVPTIFKLIPFILT
                     VSFSALAIIYSEFMPNIISNFKLSNLGYYIYGFFNQRFLVEFFYNKYIVNSVLEIGGQT
                     TKVLDKGSVESVGPYGFGVILTKASKIISSLSNGVVTNYALYILIGICFYLSIFTFVQV
                     VDDVVNSITIGSLLILMMDKSYDRSSSSEAPNL"
     gene            22164..24119
                     /gene="nad5"
                     /label=nad5
                     /note="blatX_hit nad5_FgMT.gb, position 1 - 1956, psl
                     score 96.7, coverage 98.34%, match 95.02%"
     gene            25189..27593
                     /gene="cob"
                     /label=cob
                     /note="blatX_hit cob_FgMT.gb, position 1 - 1173, psl
                     score 94.5, coverage 100.00%, match 96.33%"
     CDS             join(25189..25581,26814..27593)
                     /codon_start=1
                     /transl_table=4
                     /gene="cob"
                     /label=cob
                     /translation="MRILKNHPLLKLANGYLIDASQPSNISYLWNFGSLLLLCLVIQIV
                     TGVTLAMHYNPSVLEAFNSVEHIMRDVNNGWLVRYLHSNTASAFFFLVYLHIGRGIYYA
                     SYRAPRTLTWVIGTIILIVMIVTGFLGYVLPYGQMSLWGATVITNLISAVPWIGQDIVE
                     FIWGGFSVNNATLNRFFALHFVLPFILAALVLMHMIALHDTAGSSNPLGVPVYYDRMPM
                     APYFLFKDLITIFIFIFVLGIFVFFMPNVLGDSDNYIMANPMQTPPAIVPEWYLLPFYA
                     ILRSIPNKLLGVIAMLAAILIILILPKTDLGLTKGLQFRPLSKAAFYVFLVNFLMLMQL
                     GAKHVESPFIEIGQLSTALYFSHFLFILPAVSILENTLVDLELQNNSKNI"
     intron          25582..26813
                     /gene="cob"
                     /number=1
                     /label=Intron Group ID
     CDS             25582..26448
                     /codon_start=1
                     /transl_table=4
                     /gene="cob"
                     /number=1
                     /label=HE IF G1
                     /translation="YLIIAQNDYNNKITTTSEAPRFNHKRYYSTFRNNDVINNFLLAKN
                     LNPVFIYDNLNEDSVRRNIAKETKGLSGIYMILNKETLSYYIGSASTDRINSRFSKHLI
                     YLNGSKIVKNSVNRYGLHNFAFIVLELFPEIVNQENNKKLLDLEDFYIKSLLPDYNILT
                     EAGSSFGYKHTEVSRIKMKANYSEKRREQIGSLNKGKTLSCETIEAMRESALNRKPLNY
                     TEQGVLNMKKNSKPIIVKELNNTVYGEFNSIVETAEALNCSTKTIQRTLKSPSKTLKGR
                     WIVDYVK"
     gene            27760..27832
                     /gene="trnC-GCA"
                     /label=trnC-GCA
                     /note="blatN_hit trnC-GCA_FoMT.gb, position 1 - 73, psl
                     score 98.7, coverage 100.00%, match 98.63%"
     tRNA            27760..27832
                     /gene="trnC-GCA"
                     /label=trnC-GCA
     gene            29670..35951
                     /gene="cox1"
                     /label=cox1
                     /note="blatX_hit cox1_FverMT.gb, position 1 - 1593, psl
                     score 93.1, coverage 100.00%, match 95.04%"
     CDS             join(29670..29887,31150..31994,33312..33379,34472..34608,
                     35627..35951)
                     /codon_start=1
                     /transl_table=4
                     /gene="cox1"
                     /label=cox1
                     /translation="MSMGMERWFNSTNAKDIGTLYLIFALFSGLLGTAFSVLIRLELSG
                     PGVQYISNNQLYNSVITAHAILMIFFMVMPALIGGFGNFLMPLMVGGPDMAFPRLNNIS
                     FWLLPPSLLLLVFSACIEGGVGTGWTLYPPLSGLQSHSGPSVDLAIFTLHLTGVSSLLG
                     SINFITTIVNMRTPGIRLHKLALFGWAVVITAVLLLLSLPVLAGGITMVLTDRNFNTSF
                     FEVAGGGDPILFQHLFWFFGHPEVYILIVPGFGIISTTISTNSNKPIFGYIGMVYAMMS
                     IGILGFIVWSHHMYTVGLDVDTRAYFTAATLIIAVPTGIKIFSWLATCYGGSIKMTPSM
                     LFSLGFVFMFTIGGLSGVVLANASLDIAFHDTYYVVAHFHYVLSMGAVFAMFAGWYFWI
                     PKILGLNYNLNLAKVQFWLLFIGVNLTFFPQHFLGLQGMPRRISDYPDAFAGWNLISSI
                     GSIVSVIAAWLFLYIVYLQLVEGKVASRNPWLTPGFYTDVLQANLNRSYTSLEWGLSSP
                     PKPHAFVSLPLQS"
     intron          29888..31149
                     /gene="cox1"
                     /number=1
                     /label=Intron Group I
     CDS             29889..30872
                     /codon_start=1
                     /transl_table=4
                     /label=HE IF G1
                     /translation="DNWRLFNLNFRATALQGALNNQNNTITITNSNNNNNSNKNNDEDG
                     ASSPQYTKVYIENPFNNRNLILKVSKNQKGVYIWKSNDHAYVGHSINLYNRISSYFMPS
                     ILQTKARRVLRYFNKHGFQDTNLTIYIMDENSSLEEIVSLEQHFIDTLSPSLNVDLVAS
                     SSGYHEPMSQEIRDRLRKQRGTPVYIYNVEDFTLLYIFESKQHMYDSISIHHKTLNNCL
                     DAGTVYLDTLFLSLDLIGESENTNLLTLEGIKELVNEKRALYTVKHPASISILAEFKDD
                     SGKNMEFSSLTSLANHLKGDRQTIRQYLKGIKSGYYRGKWKFTYKD"
     intron          31995..33311
                     /gene="cox1"
                     /number=2
                     /label=Intron Group IB
     CDS             31997..33288
                     /codon_start=1
                     /transl_table=4
                     /label=HE IF G1
                     /translation="IIHLALPLKITICWKLLTIILLELNSVTMYNFEQSAGNQQVLNTL
                     VGSSETTRDPRNTFTRRYSPWNKNLFIYLYNNSNLNINKTIIRQYSTSNNEGANAQAKA
                     HSEDNTKDLNYIATYDNFKEDRSRILKEQKNKSGIYCIINNINGHSYIGSSIHLAARMK
                     NYLNTAFLKSKQNANMPIIKALLKYGQSNFTLLILEYVESDMLTVIETYYITRVIPYYN
                     VLKQGYSSLGYKHTEETKELLSQLAKNRTHSQKTKGLIARALTGENNPFYNKSHSIESK
                     VRMIEANSAYPVYVYNSFKELEVISPSVSTLANEINSNHLTIVSVIKEQSIFRGEWYLT
                     NLPYNIEDKPKIYDWYSDGCKQLVVNISNNSHIRKAVFVYDTNKNFIAKYPGVTDAQKA
                     LNISHSTIKKYAKINGTYNGYIFSYEVVRS"
     intron          33380..34471
                     /gene="cox1"
                     /number=3
                     /label=Intron Group IB
     CDS             33380..34408
                     /codon_start=1
                     /transl_table=4
                     /label=HE IF L1
                     /translation="QLGLNNLLDYFAFGYMLETIFLGCYLLYIIYYYLFKIDAHRIIQF
                     LSIYSENDNQPVFIKNTDIQSAENCKGFSETTRQISDSKGKDLKEFFNWLAGVIDGDGN
                     FDIRNINSKLVLKAIRIKLHDRDIRILSYIQNTLHIGRIRSDKNKPHSMWIISKKEEML
                     YLINNINGLIRLKVPGLKKSCVYLGIDYKEANYNIEPYDPYLAGLVDTDGSIVFNYAGN
                     RIECNLEFERNEYSSKLNFDNVIPNYKPAVSFRESHNSMSYKYQNVKGMVFLYDYFMRN
                     RLYSDFKFYRVSKIKKFIEVRDFKNEPKDSLEFKKYSEFVLDWIQYKNPLWYKVPFVEK
                     IR"
     intron          34609..35626
                     /gene="cox1"
                     /number=4
                     /label=Intron Group IB
     CDS             34610..35419
                     /codon_start=1
                     /transl_table=4
                     /label=HE IF G1
                     /translation="LLKGSTFVIKDRLHRWFSTKRINSQFYPEEFELFFENVNKEKRNI
                     YKELRKKPGVYLFINNITNDLYIGSSTNLTRRMVSYYYYTNSQKPSKLVIIRAMKKYGL
                     DNFSLAIIELCEKDVCLTLEQKWIDHYTPKYNVLTVAGNSLGYKHSIDTITKLKEKLSK
                     ENHPKFGSVTSTETKKAISDSIKYFYTENSHPSKGLKGLLAPQYGIGGKFVFCYNRQGE
                     ELIFPSINGARQHFKVRWTLVKNNIDKNEWITLNGEDWLIQSIPKQN"
     gene            36278..36348
                     /gene="trnR-UCU"
                     /label=trnR-UCU
                     /note="annotated by tRNAscan-SE v2.0.3, infernal score:
                     56.8; annotated by ARAGORN v1.2.38, score: 114.4; blatN_hit
                     trnR-UCU_FverMT.gb, position 1 - 71, psl score 98.6, 
                     coverage 100.00%, match 98.59%; merged"
     tRNA            36278..36348
                     /gene="trnR-UCU"
                     /label=trnR-UCU
     gene            36841..37210
                     /gene="orf150"
                     /label=orf150
                     /note="blatX_hit orf150_FsolaniMT.gb, position 84 - 453,
                     psl score 88.7, coverage 81.68%, match 72.41%"
     CDS             36841..37210
                     /gene="orf150"
                     /label=orf150
     gene            37672..38781
                     /gene="nad1"
                     /label=nad1
                     /note="blatX_hit nad1_FoMT.gb, position 1 - 1110, psl
                     score 96.7, coverage 100.00%, match 96.67%"
     CDS             37672..38781
                     /codon_start=1
                     /transl_table=4
                     /gene="nad1"
                     /label=nad1
                     /translation="MNYSPTIISIIENIILMLPALLVVAYVTVAERKTMASMQRRLGPN
                     AVGYYGLLQAFADALKLILKEYVAPTQANLILFFLGPIVTLIFALLGYAVIPYGPGLSL
                     GDMELGIFYMLAVSALATYGILLAGWSANSKYAFLGSLRSTAQLISYELVLSSVLLIII
                     MITNSLNLNINVQFQKIVWLALPLLCILIIFFIGSVAETNRAPFDLAEAESELVSGFMT
                     EHAAVIFVFFFLAEYASIVLMCIFTSILFLGGYLLEFDIVYWFDSLNYIYAYIFDINWI
                     TSLEYFKLREILTSPSVDGFLHSITLGIKSSIMVFIFIWVRASFPRIRFDQLMSFCWTV
                     LLPVLFAFIILIPCLLYIFGMTVVNVNMF"
     gene            39417..40874
                     /gene="nad4"
                     /label=nad4
                     /note="blatX_hit nad4_FverMT.gb, position 1 - 1458, psl
                     score 94.7, coverage 100.00%, match 94.65%"
     CDS             39417..40874
                     /codon_start=1
                     /transl_table=4
                     /gene="nad4"
                     /label=nad4
                     /translation="MILSSLITIPVLGTILMSSIGSYMKKSELYTKTIALTTSIINLIL
                     SLVMFILFNNSTNQFQYVQEHYNVQLFDIYLGVDGISIYFILLTTIIMPIALLSNWDSI
                     KENVKSYLIIMLLLETLLLAVFMTLDIMSFYIFFESILPPLFILIGLYGSDNKVSASYY
                     LFLYTLWGSLFLLLSILSTSSIMGSTDFDTLFKLNFEYKTQIFLFIGIFISFAVKTPTI
                     FLNNWLLKAHVESPLGGSIVLAAIVLKLSLYGVFRLILPILPKASLDYTFVVFTIAVIT
                     IIYASFSTLRTTDIKELIAYSSVCHASVYLIGVFSNTMQGLEGSVILGLAHGFVSSGLF
                     ICAGGILYDRTGTRLIYFYRGITQLMPIFAILFFILALGNCGAPLTLNFVGEFMSLYSI
                     IERLPVLGVFACSSVVFSAAYTIYMFNRISFGGSFTRFLEESIYDVNKREFILLFILVL
                     FTVILGVYPSLILNVLDYSMNSLIYSI"
     gene            41011..41157
                     /gene="atp8"
                     /label=atp8
                     /note="blatX_hit atp8_FverMT.gb, position 1 - 147, psl
                     score 98.0, coverage 100.00%, match 97.96%"
     CDS             41011..41157
                     /codon_start=1
                     /transl_table=4
                     /gene="atp8"
                     /label=atp8
                     /translation="MPQLVPFYYMNEVVFAFAIIVFILYVLSKYILPRIVRLFLSRMFI
                     NKI"
     gene            41351..42151
                     /gene="atp6"
                     /label=atp6
                     /note="blatX_hit atp6_FverMT.gb, position 1 - 801, psl
                     score 95.3, coverage 100.00%, match 95.26%"
     CDS             41351..42151
                     /codon_start=1
                     /transl_table=4
                     /gene="atp6"
                     /label=atp6
                     /translation="MFSIEKQNLFLAQAKEIRSPLDQFEVRDILNLEVLGGNLHLSLTN
                     IGLYLTIGALIILVLSIVSTNYNKLVSNNWSIAQESLYVTIHNIVTNQINPKNGQIYFP
                     FIYTLFVFILVNNLIGMVPYSFASTGHFALTFALSFTIVLGATILGFQKHGLKFFSLLV
                     PAGCPLALLPLLVTIELISYLARNVSLGLRLAANITAGHMLLSILSGFVYNIMNSGFIF
                     FILGLIPLLFIIAFSGLELAIAFIQAQVFVVLSSSYIKDGLDLH"
     rRNA            42357..44341
                     /gene="rns-fragment"
                     /label=SSU (rns)
     gene            44652..44735
                     /gene="trnY-GUA"
                     /label=trnY-GUA
                     /note="annotated by tRNAscan-SE v2.0.3, infernal score:
                     41.9; annotated by ARAGORN v1.2.38, score: 104.5; merged"
     tRNA            44652..44735
                     /gene="trnY-GUA"
                     /label=trnY-GUA
     gene            44736..44809
                     /gene="trnD-GUC"
                     /label=trnD-GUC
                     /note="annotated by tRNAscan-SE v2.0.3, infernal score:
                     49.1; annotated by ARAGORN v1.2.38, score: 113.4; blatN_hit
                     trnD-GUC_FverMT.gb, position 1 - 74, psl score 100.0, 
                     coverage 100.00%, match 100.00%; merged"
     tRNA            44736..44809
                     /gene="trnD-GUC"
                     /label=trnD-GUC
     gene            44999..45080
                     /gene="trnS-GCU"
                     /label=trnS-GCU
                     /note="annotated by tRNAscan-SE v2.0.3, infernal score:
                     32.4; annotated by ARAGORN v1.2.38, score: 100.6; blatN_hit
                     trnS-GCU_FgMT.gb, position 1 - 82, psl score 100.0, 
                     coverage 100.00%, match 100.00%; merged"
     tRNA            44999..45080
                     /gene="trnS-GCU"
                     /label=trnS-GCU
     gene            45278..45350
                     /gene="trnN-GUU"
                     /label=trnN-GUU
                     /note="annotated by ARAGORN v1.2.38, score: 121.7"
     tRNA            45278..45350
                     /gene="trnN-GUU"
                     /label=trnN-GUU
     gene            45395..46204
                     /gene="cox3"
                     /label=cox3
                     /note="blatX_hit cox3_FverMT.gb, position 1 - 810, psl
                     score 96.8, coverage 100.00%, match 96.79%"
     CDS             45395..46204
                     /codon_start=1
                     /transl_table=4
                     /gene="cox3"
                     /label=cox3
                     /translation="MTNLIRSNFQDHPFHLVSPSPWPLYTSIALFAVTVNGALSMHLFN
                     NSYIVFYLSLITLVASMSFWFRDIIAEGTYLGNHTLAVQKGLNLGVILFIVSEGLFFVA
                     IFWAFFHSALTPTVELGAQWPPMGIEPVNPFELPLLNTVILLSSGATITYAHHSLIKGE
                     RKGALYGSIITVLLALIFTFFQGVEYSVSSFTISDGVFGTCFFFGTGFHGLHVIIGTIF
                     LSVALWRIYSYHLTDHHHLGYEAGILYWHFVDVVWLFLYVSMYYWGS"
     gene            46726..47424
                     /gene="nad6"
                     /label=nad6
                     /note="blatX_hit nad6_FgMT.gb, position 1 - 671, psl
                     score 96.9, coverage 98.53%, match 95.45%"
     CDS             46726..47424
                     /codon_start=1
                     /transl_table=4
                     /gene="nad6"
                     /label=nad6
                     /translation="MYYQLLATSEIFSNGYLTGSLDIISITALLCGILVIINKNPIVSV
                     IFLIGLFANISVYLILIGLTFIGLSYLIVYIGAVSILFLFILMLINIRTSELQSNNRNS
                     VSLGLFITILANFTIFQILPYYMAILNNYSSKLNTILYYIPWNKFSDILNYINKNIDIT
                     NANIMFVSSNSWDNNMAETGHTATIGHILYTSHNMWIFMASFILLLAMTGAIIITIKNE
                     KAGEAMSGVK"
     gene            48415..48486
                     /gene="trnV-UAC"
                     /label=trnV-UAC
                     /note="annotated by tRNAscan-SE v2.0.3, infernal score:
                     69.5; annotated by ARAGORN v1.2.38, score: 117.5; blatN_hit
                     trnV-UAC_FverMT.gb, position 1 - 72, psl score 100.0, 
                     coverage 100.00%, match 100.00%; merged"
     tRNA            48415..48486
                     /gene="trnV-UAC"
                     /label=trnV-UAC
     gene            48676..48747
                     /gene="trnI-GAU"
                     /label=trnI-GAU
                     /note="annotated by tRNAscan-SE v2.0.3, infernal score:
                     47.7; annotated by ARAGORN v1.2.38, score: 108.9; blatN_hit
                     trnI-GAU_FverMT.gb, position 1 - 72, psl score 100.0, 
                     coverage 100.00%, match 100.00%; merged"
     tRNA            48676..48747
                     /gene="trnI-GAU"
                     /label=trnI-GAU
     gene            48749..48836
                     /gene="trnS-UGA"
                     /label=trnS-UGA
                     /note="annotated by tRNAscan-SE v2.0.3, infernal score:
                     61.1; annotated by ARAGORN v1.2.38, score: 121.5; blatN_hit
                     trnS-UGA_FverMT.gb, position 1 - 88, psl score 98.9, 
                     coverage 100.00%, match 98.86%; merged"
     tRNA            48749..48836
                     /gene="trnS-UGA"
                     /label=trnS-UGA
     gene            48837..48908
                     /gene="trnW-UCA"
                     /label=trnW-UCA
                     /note="annotated by tRNAscan-SE v2.0.3, infernal score:
                     47.7; annotated by ARAGORN v1.2.38, score: 112.3; blatN_hit
                     trnW-UCA_FverMT.gb, position 1 - 72, psl score 100.0, 
                     coverage 100.00%, match 100.00%; merged"
     tRNA            48837..48908
                     /gene="trnW-UCA"
                     /label=trnW-UCA
     gene            49058..49130
                     /gene="trnP-UGG"
                     /label=trnP-UGG
                     /note="annotated by tRNAscan-SE v2.0.3, infernal score:
                     38.6; annotated by ARAGORN v1.2.38, score: 108.5; blatN_hit
                     trnP-UGG_FverMT.gb, position 1 - 73, psl score 100.0, 
                     coverage 100.00%, match 100.00%; merged"
     tRNA            49058..49130
                     /gene="trnP-UGG"
                     /label=trnP-UGG
ORIGIN
        1 ctaaattata taagtatgga aagaaattat tgtagaattt aagctatata ttaaagagat
       61 ttatttatat aaataggctt gctagctgat tgtatatata tgctggcggc gcaagctctg
      121 cttttaatag gcaaccagta atataagcaa gtctttgcca acaagcctat aattatatta
      181 actctaagag aaatctaata ataaacgaag tgaattgaaa tatcttatta actttaggaa
      241 aagaaatcaa aagagattct atgattagcg tgagctaaaa tagactagcc tagaaagtca
      301 aatggtggat aaactgttta aattaaatgg ggaaccttcc tcaaaggcta aatataatat
      361 ataagcgata gtggagagta ccgtgaggga accaaaacaa aaacagtaat tttataagca
      421 gttcggaaaa ataaaaaagt tagaacgtac cttttgcata atgggtcacc aagttaacat
      481 tagatgcgag attatacgta gttaaaccga gcgttaaaat aacggtaagt gtctaaagtt
      541 agacccgaag cctggtgatt ttaccataat caggattata aaagtccgaa cggaatattg
      601 tagcataaat atccgaagaa ttatggtagg tgtagtgaaa gacaatactg accaggatag
      661 ctggttttct gcgaaaccta taacagtagg caatttaagt ataatatctt agcaggtaca
      721 gaatttaatc tcagacaaga cataaggctt agcttgctag caagttaagc ccgttttatt
      781 ttgtacaaat tgggggatca tgaagatttt atcagtgagt atgtagactc ggaatggcaa
      841 agatatatct taaatcatca gacatagaat gataaggttg tatgtcaaaa gggaaacagc
      901 ccagaacaag agttaaggtt cctaaattat tagttgagtg aaattaagaa ggtttttatt
      961 aaagtcgaca aggagatagg cttagaagca gccataattt tatgacctcg taacagagcg
     1021 cttgttaagt tttaaaagca tcgaaaattt atcggatcta aacaatatac cgaaaccttg
     1081 tccatattat tttataatta attataatta aatggggtag cagaacgttg agctaaatta
     1141 agatttttat tttttaaatg aaattataat aatttaactc aagtgataat ggtgacatga
     1201 gtaactaaaa gaaaattttc cgcctaaagc ttatggatgt aattaagtaa cggcctctaa
     1261 gtttatatta tctaaagatt taaacgatga gacaatcttt tgtactaagg acgacatttt
     1321 aagtgaaaaa tgtactggaa aaatagtaat aaatttatta agctatggct agaactagct
     1381 atagctataa atgaaaagta accgtaccta gaatctgaaa caagtaagct agtagagaat
     1441 acgaaggcgt aaatgagcta acaatcataa aggaactcgg caaattgact accgtaactt
     1501 cgggataagg agagctcatt attcttgatt aatatcaggt aaagaggaag aagcatgaaa
     1561 tagtgttgta cgactgttta attaaaacac agcactttgc tgaaagatta aaaatctaag
     1621 tatagagtgt gatgtctgcc cggtgccggc tggttaacag atataattga atatactaat
     1681 atttgatgta gacggaaacc ccggttaaag gcggccttaa cgtgagggtc ctaaggtagc
     1741 gaaatgcctt ggccgttaaa tgcggtcttg catgaatgat gtaacgatac aacagctgtc
     1801 tctatgattg actcagtgaa attggaatag ctgtgcagat acagtttacc tctagttaga
     1861 cgagaagacc ctatgcagct ttactgtcac taattataga gtatgataaa caattttcag
     1921 attataaggt aattgacggc tagcttgctt agcaagctag ctctatgaca atgagaatcc
     1981 tttatttttt tttcatatga atgaattggt ttaggaccac gagttggtag taaatcaacc
     2041 taattcagct tattttcctt tctgccataa gcgcataatg atagattaaa cttaaatttt
     2101 gatttatgcc tgcagaaata gataagtacc cttggttaag gaactatcgc taggggacag
     2161 tttatgtggg gcacagaccc tgtaaagagt aaacaggagt gtctaataat ttataattat
     2221 tttgtttgcg atttaaggta gtaggctata aagctcgccg aaaaaaaaat gtattttttt
     2281 ttttactggc gaagctagct acaactattt ttaatcatat aaaattattt atatgtacat
     2341 tcgttgtata tatatttaaa aaaaggtagg attttcacta tatagaaatt agagataata
     2401 aaaatattaa gtagggcgcg agctcgtact aatatttttt aactattaag actggctatc
     2461 tagctatgct ctaatagtta tgtttaaatt atctaaaaag ctcaacggct aaatcttgcc
     2521 ttactgtttg attatcaaca aatcttacag ttgcgtaagc agggcatagg atcacaagat
     2581 gcaacaagga aagatcttgg attattggaa aagctacgct agggatgttt gtcctttaat
     2641 attttatttc actgcattgg tgagtagggc ttattttcgg agaaggcgga gcttcagcaa
     2701 gctcttcgga taaaatccgc cagctcgtaa aaaaaatata ttttttttta ttagaacttg
     2761 cgccctacct gcctatgctg agaagtaagg ataattaata atatattggg ttaatttcaa
     2821 aaattactta tgcgttgctt tattggcgaa gcacgactcc gtctataaag ctcgctatgt
     2881 aaatttgaag cgaaatttat cttagcataa attataagat aaagacgttc aacgactata
     2941 aggtgagtaa tatgcacagc ttgtgttatt ccgaatgaat aacgcaagct aaacaataat
     3001 ccttttttac acccaacatt attattatat atatatataa aaaaaataaa agaaagaata
     3061 aatatttaga aaaatgaata aaaacggtaa cgtagtttcc tctaagggcg caagccagaa
     3121 aatttataat aataatttaa aacggagcgg agcgcctaaa acaatacttt taaagaaaaa
     3181 aataggtgat ataggaataa ccaaatattt accttcattt tctaaagaat gaaagaatac
     3241 tatatattct tataataaaa atacattaaa gaatatacca gttaatgatt taaatataaa
     3301 caaaataata aaaggttatt ttaatttata ttttaaagat cgtaaatata caggatctaa
     3361 atttatatta ttaaaaagaa gacgtaattt attaagaaga atacacgtaa gtaatgcaga
     3421 aattaaacat actaataata aagcaataat tacgctatat actcttaata gagaaaaaaa
     3481 tgtattaaaa aaaaaatatt taaaaattaa taaaaaaata agtaaaaaat taatagccaa
     3541 acgttatttt ttattatata aagaaaatat agaaaaaatt tataaaatct taggtgaata
     3601 taaagatcaa ggcgcgaacg tagttccctc gatatttatt agtgatataa taagaaaaac
     3661 caaatttata aaatataaac tagaatattt aaataaattt ataaaattaa aagatcttta
     3721 tttaaaaaaa gtttgaggtg ttattcttaa ccaatatgcg agaaaatatc taaaatactt
     3781 aagaaaatat gatttattgt attctcttaa tcaatataaa ttcaacagat tggtgttttt
     3841 acctatatta agtaatatat taaataaaat tataggaaaa aaaatagaat ataatataat
     3901 taatttaaaa tctgtcgcat atcatacaga tctttttact aatgcattgg cattaaaatt
     3961 aagaaaaaga agaataaatt atataaaatc tatgtttagt attttaaata gagcatattt
     4021 acctaatatt aatacgataa aagaaagatc tctaataaaa ggtgatcaaa aaatggatct
     4081 atttcaaggt aaatttaaag atttaaaaat aatttctaat atgggcgagc tagcgccctc
     4141 ttcggcgcaa agctcctctc tatctaaact gttagatggt gcatattcat cagatataaa
     4201 taatggagta attcatagca aggatgttaa taaagaaaat atccataata ctatttataa
     4261 ttctatagga tataaaaaca tggcaggtat aagattagaa gttaaaggta gattaactaa
     4321 acgttataga gcggatagat ctatctattc attaaaatga aaaggaggat taaaaaatgt
     4381 agattcttct tttagaggtt taagttcagt tttatttaga ggtaattcta aatcaaatgt
     4441 aacttattca atagctaaat caaaacgtcg tattggagcc tttgcagtaa aaggttgaat
     4501 aggcggaaaa taaataaagg cgagcttcgc ctccggaggg ggcgaagctt cagcaagctc
     4561 gaatagcttg ctaaaaatat atatatataa taataatgaa gacatagtct gaaccgtttt
     4621 gaaaaaaatg gaaatataag tgctatagct aattctggct tattttcagt gctccgccaa
     4681 aaaacggagc tccagccaga atcagcaagc tcttcttcgt attagtgcga agggggcgct
     4741 tttatgataa cacatagaac aggctaattt gcgcaagagt gtacaaaatg agtgcgcggt
     4801 ttggcacctc gatgtcggct taacttatcc tcatggatgc aggaactatg tagggtgcga
     4861 ctgttcgtcg attaaaaagt tacatgagct gggttaaata cgtcgtgaga cagtatggtt
     4921 tctatcttct agggggaatt agaatataat aagaactaac ttttgtacga aaggaacaag
     4981 aagaatttaa tttgtaaaag ggttaaataa tagttactaa cctatggttt acctgttgtc
     5041 tatgtgccca aatattaaaa tatatatatt gattatatat atctgtatag ctaaagctat
     5101 acatagggat gtttctttca ctaagataaa tatatagcat aggcacggca ggaaagctaa
     5161 gttggttaag gataagtgct gaaagcatat aggcacgaag cttatcttaa gatatttctt
     5221 aaatatacgt aaaatattat tacgaagaat gtaatatagg ctttatccgt acgaatcatg
     5281 agatttttaa gaataaagta ctaattttat aaataactat ttatacatat atcgcatgta
     5341 caatgcatgc catgcaaacc ataccagcat atgtagaggc ttattttctc cgttttcgga
     5401 gaaaatcagc aagcagtgcg agaacttcgt tcacggggtg gttttgcttt ttaaagttta
     5461 gcaaattgta gctagagcct gattagcata aaagtaatgc aattgttttg taatcaatag
     5521 aagtaagtgc gatacttgca ttgggctgac aaatagcttg cttattttcg gctgacgtag
     5581 cactgcacgt aagagctagc gcctaaggcg caagctcttc tgtgtagcag agcaagctcg
     5641 gattagtagt caagtggtaa gacatagctc tttcaatgct accatcgtag gttcgaatcc
     5701 tatctagtct aaagcggatt ggtgtaatag aaacacattt ggctcatgtc cagaggttag
     5761 aggtgcaagt cctttgtccg cgtagggcta taacttaata ggtaaagtgt actgctcata
     5821 acagtaatta taagtgttca agtcacttta gccctaaaaa gcggccatgg gttaatggta
     5881 aactggtcga tttccaatcg atttatgtca gttcaagtct gactggccgt ataaggcgcg
     5941 gcggaacaag aagaggggag cttgcgcctg gcggagcacg taaaaaaaaa tgtatttttt
     6001 ttactgcgtg cgagcttcgg attttctggc ggagcactta aaataagcca accagcctaa
     6061 aaaaatacgc tactcctcga gctccgttct ttaagagctt gcgacctaat tagatcgttt
     6121 agtgataaaa tgtcacaact ttagttaaat aaaatccaag tggtggaatc ggtagacacg
     6181 acaaacttaa gctttgttgc tttagggcat gaaggttcaa atccttcctc ggatacaagg
     6241 gacgagggtg gcgcaagcta gcaagctata gcttgctagc tttcaaacta catctatgga
     6301 gggcagcgct agcgagcaac ttcgttctaa cgagcgaagt tgccgcggat ccatagaata
     6361 gcgctgccct caaatttaca cccgataagg ttaagtctta attaaggcgg caatctattc
     6421 tatatagata aatttgataa aatattctag cgctgtttcg gtgatatgga tgaacaaagt
     6481 tcctcctttt cggtataggc taagatgtaa ttttattgct atcctaaata ttaggtcaat
     6541 ataagtataa ataaatatgt actacagttt tatactccca ttcctacgta ttattctaat
     6601 tagccagcta caaatatata gactttgtat agcaagctta tggaaaagtt atccagagga
     6661 gacttcgtcc ggcgcgaact attcgttcgc gccgaaggcg tgattaatct ttaataaggt
     6721 gcggagctcg agcttaagct cgagctggcg aaacactaaa aaaaaaatac gagcttgcgc
     6781 cttaggcgtt agctcttcta gcttgtgcct atatcaagtt ttaagtataa tatttattta
     6841 tgtatgagtt acacctatcc taatagattg ggatttatat atagaggtgt taaaaaatct
     6901 tctattaaat ttgggattat tggaggctaa attaattaaa tgagatagta atatatacat
     6961 attattaggt tatagtcata actctatata tggatttagg acttgtataa ttatagtttt
     7021 aatactattt ataatctttc ccttactttt tataatacaa aattatattt ttataattct
     7081 aagtttatta agtgcaatat tagttaaagc tttagctcta aatttttata aaaaacattt
     7141 aggcgcaagc tcattctttt atggcgacta cgccggccat acaaagggga gtaaatgagc
     7201 caaattagta ggcttggtta gacagataat taataatata gataaaatta taaaacattt
     7261 atttaaaata tgaataattt cggttatcat agtttttatt tttagatctt tgatagctac
     7321 tatgttatta aatttagata ataatagttt tatatccaca atattaatac ttactcttcc
     7381 tttaccaata tttttatatt tgctaaattt tattgttaaa tatctaaaga aagaacctat
     7441 agaagatgaa gattattatt tgtataataa ttatgtagtt gatagagtaa atctatacag
     7501 aataagctat attatattta taaattattt aattagggcg caagctctct attgttattc
     7561 aataagtata tgaataataa caatggggat tattgttata ttgataacat tatttataat
     7621 ttatatatca tatggtttgc tacaaatata taagcaagcc gctagtagac aaagtgtatt
     7681 atcctgcagg gggcgaagct cgagcttgca gattttctgg cggagcacag aaaatatcaa
     7741 aaatatatta gggcgagaac ttcgttcccg ccaggcgcga acgaagtcgc tcggcacagt
     7801 aataaataag catgagcctt tagcacttaa agccgcccca tttgaatcat cggctgctta
     7861 tataaccgca tttatagccc taactccttt ttttcaggaa ggatgtaata aagggtttat
     7921 ggagtattat ttaaatacag gtaatgctaa atattgcggg gactggaaac gtgtaatttt
     7981 caaaactcca ggtgtattaa agataggatc aactgtaaat atcatggaga ataaaaaaat
     8041 cgagaataca tatgctgttg aagaatctag acaaaaggat atactaaggg attatagatc
     8101 tcaattagat aaatctccta ttattaatat gacttgaaga cttagatata atgaaggtgt
     8161 ccaaagatcg caagataaat tcacagtaaa acctataagt tattttacta atcctcaatt
     8221 ttatggggcg gtttctcttg ttttaaaagg gagattttta atagttaata taattagacg
     8281 tgactcgcca ggttgtgtct ttgtacctac ttattattta ccagataaaa atgatcctaa
     8341 aagtttgact aaaattcttc aaactgttca attattagag cgtaaatatg gtatagtgct
     8401 gcccagccga ggggcggaga ggctaaacaa tagaactaat ggtttagtaa tttacactca
     8461 agccgaatct attgacagta aaagtttatt tagagtatga aggccttcaa ttcattttac
     8521 tgagccggaa tttaaaactg ttaataatta ttataaagta aaaagtaaag atgtacttag
     8581 acttagagat tttgagactg ctgactctgt tatgcttgca aaaagtatcc gtgaaatggt
     8641 aaaagttcat aacaattatc ttaataaaca tgaatctggt gaaaaactag ttcatcagag
     8701 taagtctctt gctgagtcgg tgactaaact tgaatatatg gtagacaaaa attatagaca
     8761 attagtggaa ttttacataa ctaaaggtca agaagctaac cctaaggatt tcaaggtgtt
     8821 gaagcaggat cgtacagata aacacacact taaatattat gatttattgg aaagaggctg
     8881 gtataaaacc agatctcaaa ttgctagaga gaagtctcta cttatgcgag ggggggataa
     8941 agatataata gaagtaatga aagccaaact tgaaagatgt aatcgtaact atgtatatct
     9001 tgatcgtcgt agccattttt ttgaaactcg tcgtgattat cctataaata gtttattatt
     9061 aacggcaaat aatagtcata tgactcaatt tagtatatat aaaaatggag tcgtggaagg
     9121 ttacagggaa agacaacaat tgctaggtaa attagattct agcataatat tgccattagt
     9181 tgaatctaga atcgagttaa taaaaaaaat agcaagtaat ttgactaaaa gtgaatatca
     9241 aaatttaaat ttaggcgcat gctcgcatat ttatggtgtt tctattaata gacttacata
     9301 tgaatttttt gaacttaaac ccactaagag tatatatttt ggaatatccg agagagatgg
     9361 tacttctcag caattgctag acaaaaatat ggattgcgaa gtttatagta ttatagacct
     9421 taaaaatgat agtctaaaat tacgtgctct tttaaacgaa ggagagtcct ttgatctagc
     9481 tatccctaaa catgattata atttgttaga caataaagat gagctatcta ttcgtagatt
     9541 tatggatttt atttatccaa attcagatga atatttaact tatcaatcac ataaggataa
     9601 ttttagtgtt cttacacaaa aaagtgtagg tttttctaaa aatgctctag actataaagg
     9661 taaacaacct aggggggtta attacaccaa atatggggta ctaaatagag taataatgga
     9721 aaaaaaatta tatgtggagt tgccttttga ttctgataaa ctcttgaata attcaccaaa
     9781 taaatatcac gggatatctt tgaaagggaa aagagttatg tttaattatg aacctaaacg
     9841 aatatttata gagaagggcg gtcctgtaat atctgcagat tttaatatta atactattcg
     9901 tctttatgat ggtaatacta tggttaaatc taaagataat actctagtta aatctaaagg
     9961 taatctagtt ggatctggat ttgaagaatt tgactctatg ttactaaata agcctaaacc
    10021 taaaggaatt ataactagtg gaactatatt agaggttgtt gcaacttacc cgcctgagca
    10081 tactttgcct gtttttagat tgttaggtta taataatata tccatcgaca gtcaatctag
    10141 aacgggttat acagaaaata cacctgtaat gacatatagc cttagaacga gccattatcg
    10201 tacagatacg acggcccccg aagagtcaat taatagtact gtcatacata tagaatcacc
    10261 tcttgcgcct tcaatcccaa tggatgtgga tgaggatgag gatatctatg gttatagtgg
    10321 agatgaggat gataatagtg cagtagctgg ggcttctgca gtgcaagcgg ctgagccatg
    10381 gcaagctatt ataccttcaa ggccaatgga tgtggatgag gatgaggata tctatggtta
    10441 tagtggagat gaggatgata atagtgcagt agctggggct tctgcagtgc aagcggctga
    10501 gcaaccggag gctattctgg ctacagaaga ttcccttatg gagctacctt tagaggatag
    10561 cccaggttat atgccttatt ctgaggaggc tgaaagtcct gatgataatg ctagcgatag
    10621 ttcgcatagt acagtagtgc cttcggctgg ccaagtgggt gagtcagagg aggttactct
    10681 agtatctgca gatgatattt gtatagaaga ggctccttca ccacattttt ttataccgga
    10741 gccaactcca gagtatatac ctagctacag ctatagtcct gttaatacgc aagaaccaaa
    10801 tgttcttaac cgagaggcta tggagttaga tgcagatttg gttaacgaag ttatgatgaa
    10861 tgctagtgcg caagcagcaa tagaaactct agatcctatc ctactttatc ctagccgacc
    10921 tagtaatccg gagccagtgg aagctgaaga tagtccactc tccagtatag gagacagtga
    10981 actggacgaa ctagagcaaa tatttaatag aggggcaagc tctgctttaa gggaggtaga
    11041 cgcttctgag gagcaagacg ctccggtgga agcaagggta ttacaagata atcctaggtc
    11101 gaatgatata gagccgagat ctttaacttc agaaccatta gaggataaag acctgatgaa
    11161 tagctcgaat tttgcttccg aggggcaagc tcgttatatt aatgaggggg gtgcttctaa
    11221 ctttggcgta gccggaatac acggagcaag ccatatctct tattcgggct tccaagatag
    11281 agaagttaat atgactgatg gttcggatag cgaaggggac tcttcggata aaagtagttc
    11341 acctaattca gtagttacag tcgtgccttg ggctggccaa gaggttgagt cagaggaggt
    11401 tactctagta tctgcagatg atattagtag agaagaggct ccttcaccac atttttttat
    11461 accggagcca actccagagt atatacctag ctacagctat agtcctgtta atacgcaaga
    11521 accaaatgtt cttaaccgag aggctatggt gatagatgca gatttggtta acgaggttat
    11581 gatgaatgct agtgcgcaag cagcaatagg aactctagat cctatcctac tttatcctag
    11641 ccaacctagt aatccggagc ctccaataga gactatagat ccacttactt ctgggcaagc
    11701 gggtgagata gaggaggcta ctataatacc ctcaggtgag gatagttcta gtgagggggt
    11761 tccttcgccg catggtaagg tgatagacag agataatgct ggtattgctt ctcctgatat
    11821 acagccagga caagataaca caggtatgga tatagacgaa gatagtttgc acgctgataa
    11881 cccagagggt aatgtgctat atgatacttg tatggatata gacgaagata gttcacatga
    11941 agaaaatcaa gaaggacgga cagatcgcga ttcattttta gattttgatc cttgtggtgc
    12001 tggtactgat ttttttggtt atgattacca tcaagaggtg gtaagacgtt gtgagcagga
    12061 agctttaaac atacaggcta gatatgaaga cctatctggt aatagtcggg ttccttcacc
    12121 acttaatgtg gatactgagg cgcaacctct tcctattatt aatacttctt atcagagtgg
    12181 ggagagtgca gatgatcgta acagagtaga ggttgctacg actgcaccct cagatacgca
    12241 agctagccag gaggagacga ctgatgatat cttagaacca aatgttctta accaagaggc
    12301 tatggaatta gatgcagatt tggttaacga agttatgatg aatgctagtg ggcaagcagc
    12361 aataggaact atagacccca tcctacttta tcctagccaa tctagaacga agtagctcgc
    12421 tataaataag gcgcaagctc ttactgttag atagccatag gaatatataa gctagggtca
    12481 agctcgaata tataagctat ctagcagtaa aggggacata atttatttgg tagaatgctg
    12541 accttgcatg ttagaaggct cggttcgaat ccgagtgtct ccataaaagc acatgtaact
    12601 caatcggtag agtgaaatat tgaagctatt tttgttgtaa gttcaagtct taccgtgtgc
    12661 atatgagata attaaggctg gctggcttat tttcggagaa ggcggagctc cagctagctc
    12721 ttcaaagaat aggaattcgc tagctcgcta agcagaaata gaaattagta gccagggagg
    12781 cggggggggc taacctcctc tcgttcgcgc cgtctaagca ataaagcacg gcgcgtataa
    12841 aaaaaaaaat atattttttt ttttattcct cgtatttttt ttttacctgg tgcggaacga
    12901 agttcctacc gcaagctctt cttattttta gactagctat gaatgcttca gcagtagttt
    12961 gcagtacaac gtactcggta gggtatgtat gttgtgctat aagggacttt agtataatgg
    13021 tgaatgcata tgacttttaa tcattaaaat gtaggttcga atcctgcaag tcctatattt
    13081 ctgtgtagca tatatagctt gcgctattct tctagctagc taaagccagc tagaattagt
    13141 gcatattcag caactaagag gagtaaaaga gctagcgcct aaatacagta aaaaaaaata
    13201 tatttttttt tttttcgagc ttcgcgcccg ccagcaagct cttttaggct ggcgtcataa
    13261 gctcgcacga acgaagttgc ctcgtgctgg cgtgcgaagc tcgcacgctt gcttgagctc
    13321 cgccttcgga gaaaatccgc cagggcgaat ggagtacgaa gttgctggcc gtggcgggac
    13381 aagctaagct ggccgcttca atagcatgaa aatagccgtc agctaaagct atagcaagct
    13441 ataataatat agctatacac agcaagctat gtctatgaag ggaacagcga tgcagctagt
    13501 taaaactagc actattataa gcaggcatgt cggaatggta gacgaagtcg ttttaggtgc
    13561 gacgggtatt attaccatag aggttcaagt cctcttgcct gtacactaat aattctttag
    13621 tttagggagt aattagtggt tcaagtcatc ttgctatggt cgagctagcg cctaatattt
    13681 tctggcggag cactgaaggc gaagctccag caagctcgta tatttaggcg ctagctcttc
    13741 ggagaaaacc cgccagctct ttcaggcttg attccacccg caatatcctg tcgattaatg
    13801 ggtagatcat aaatttttgg tatttacagt cggtgttcga atcaccgcag gataattcta
    13861 ttttaatact agctggcttt agctttctag ctagtaatag actccttgca agctaagcag
    13921 cttcgattaa agtagcctaa tcatagccaa tttgctgact cctgcgcaag agtagcacac
    13981 ttatttagct ataactacaa gctaaaacta aagcagctaa agctagattt attaaggtag
    14041 acataactca ataggtagag tggttatttg tggtgtaact tgttctcggt tcgatcccga
    14101 gtgtttaccc ttataagata aacatagttt ttacttagag cttgcgccag cctcagtagt
    14161 ttaaatggtt aaaactctaa tttcatacat tagtaatgag aattcgattt tctcctaagg
    14221 ctcgcctcca tatattggtt ggctattata taatagtcta gcggactacc aaagcgcact
    14281 aaaaaaaaaa aaaatgatca tattatcaat agtactagtt ttactttcaa acgccgtcaa
    14341 tataagacga gatttatcga tactatttaa taggatatcg atattaatat taatttattg
    14401 tattttacat gatatgtctt ctttagctgt tataactaaa ggagtaggtt tacatggtgg
    14461 tttattactt atgacaaata tcacacaaat attccatatt tttatctttt tagttagtat
    14521 attaatatta caattaacta gtttttatcc tagaaaagta tgagtatcag aatattcttc
    14581 tttaaaagat ttattgttat ataaatttat ttattataac acgaaaataa taaataaaat
    14641 gggagaacat tttaaaatta ttgaatatcc tttaattata ctatttgtaa ttacaggagc
    14701 agtattatta atgtcaacta atgatttagt atctattttc ctggctatag aattacaaag
    14761 ttatggtctt tatatattaa gtactatata tagaaattca gaactatcta ctacaggggg
    14821 tttaatatac tttttattag gaggattaag ctcatgtttt atcttattag gaactagttt
    14881 attatatgct aattcaggta ctactaactt agatggttta tatatcatta ctagtataag
    14941 tgatctttct acaaatttat gatatacacc ttattatatt aatctttctt tagtaatttt
    15001 tacaatagga ttcttattta aagtaagtgc agcaccattt catttttgat caccggatgt
    15061 ttatgacgct atacctacaa tagtaacaac attcgtggct ataatagcca aaatttctat
    15121 atttatatta ttattacaat tagtgtatta tactaatagt agtttttcag aaatgagttg
    15181 aacatttatt ttactaataa gttcactatt ctcattaata ataggaactg tggtaggttt
    15241 aactcaattt agaattaaaa gattatttgc ttatagtact atatctcacg tagggtttat
    15301 acttttagca ttaggtatat ctagtgttga atctactcaa gcatttatat tctatttaac
    15361 acaatattct ataagtaatt taaatgcatt tgtgatatta atagctatag ggttctcttt
    15421 atactgttat ataagtgaaa acaaagaaca tgaagaatta atggacaaaa ataattcacc
    15481 tattcaatta gtaactcaat tgaaaggtta tttttatata aatcctttct tagctataag
    15541 tttagctata actatctttt catttgtagg tgttcctcct ttaataggat tctttggaaa
    15601 acaaatggtg ttaagtgcag ccttagataa aggtcttgtc ttcttatctt taatcgcaat
    15661 attaactagt gttataggag gagtttatta tttaggtata ataaaagaaa tgttctttag
    15721 tttacccgaa tataaaataa atccattatt agaaaatcta gaattaaaag gtaatgtttt
    15781 agataataat caaaaaataa ttaataaatt aaactttaat tataaaaata tagctatatc
    15841 aagtcctatt tcttttgtaa tttctataat tacacttgtt attctattat ttttatttat
    15901 gaacaaagaa tggctaagca tgggtaccat attggtacaa attttattta acaattaaat
    15961 gagtagtgta acttttcttt ttgtttttgt tactatttta acaatagttt ttttacttct
    16021 taatttcata tttgctcctc ataacccata ccaagaaaaa tatagtatat ttgaatgtgg
    16081 ttttcatagt ttccttggtc aaaatagaac tcaattcggt gtaaaattct tcatatttgc
    16141 attagtttat cttttattag atttagaaat attagtcgta tatccatatg gtataagcgt
    16201 ttatgaaaat ggtatttatg gattaatagt ggtgctaatt ttcataggta taattacagc
    16261 aggatttgta tttgaattag gaaaaaatgc attgaaaata gatagtagac aatccaataa
    16321 ttatttttat aaatcaaaaa aatttattaa tatgtttact gaacataagt agtggtaaat
    16381 agagctagcg cctaaactat tacataccct agcctccacc ccatatagcc ttagtgaatt
    16441 aatttgtgaa attagtagct gtgctaaaaa ataatttcta actatgcata acctagctag
    16501 gctggattct tagtagtccg gcctattagg gcgttagttt atttaaaagt aaactaagta
    16561 caatatacta tttatatcaa tacatacgaa tgtaactgta ggtataaaac tcttaggatg
    16621 ttagagtcgt caaaacttat tggagcagga ctggcaacta ttggtctagc gggagctgga
    16681 gtaggaatag gtgtagtgtt tggatgttta attctaggtg tggctagaaa cccttccctt
    16741 aaaaatcaat tattttcata ctctatttta ggatttgctt tctcagaagc tacagcctta
    16801 tttgctttaa tgatggcttt attattatta tatgttgtat aataatcttt ttattaactt
    16861 gctggcgcgg caaagctgct tcctttggat atccttagct tgcttatttt ctccgaaggc
    16921 ggagctcagc cgcctgcaaa cataattact tctagctata catattcttc gagggcggac
    16981 ttcgcaaata gatttagcta atatgattat tagtagccac gatggcgggg agaacgagag
    17041 caatatcgtt ctgccagtgc gtgcttcgca cgccctcgcg gctattcgag cttgcgcctg
    17101 aatcagaagc acgcaccccc ccctatataa agctaaaagc caaagctagc tttacaacgg
    17161 gcggcaattc tattatattt atactacagc tactaccagt aggctggcca catatagcaa
    17221 gtagtagcta tataacgagg agcttcgcgc ccgcctacaa acactcctta tagacgggcg
    17281 aagctcctcg tggccggcca gctaagtgct gtatatatac acatataatt agaaattcta
    17341 tattaaaaat ttatatatga aacacttatt taatacattt attaattttg atgcacctat
    17401 gccttgaggt atatatttcc aagacagtgc tactccacaa atggaaggat tagtggaact
    17461 tcacgataat attatgtact atttagtttt aattttattt gctgtaggat gaatattatt
    17521 ttctatagta aaaaattttg ctgcaagtag aacagaaata tcacataaat acttaaacca
    17581 cggtaaacat gtgcctactc aaaagtgttt taaatttaac tccatatata aattttatta
    17641 tagtcaccgg tcttacagta caacaccctc ttcccctgtt aatagcgtaa agttttacga
    17701 agatgctttt tcaatgagaa aattaattat taaggataat aaagataaat caggaattta
    17761 taaatgaacc aataaaataa cgaatgatat atacattgga caatctataa gtttagctaa
    17821 aagatttatt agatatttta accttagtta tttaaaaaat agagaaactc ttgtaataag
    17881 tagagcttta attaaatatg ggtattctaa tttttcactt gaaatattag aatattgcga
    17941 tatagctaat ttaacagaaa gagaacaata ttacatggat aaattaaatc caagatataa
    18001 tactttaaaa atagctggtt cttcctcagg ccataagctt agtgaagaaa ctaagacaaa
    18061 aatcagtaaa tctttaaaag gaatctatat taacgaaaaa tcagctttat atggccgtac
    18121 tcatacagaa gaaactaaag ctcttatgtc ttcaaacaat tctaatgaaa ataacccatt
    18181 atttggtaaa actcattcgt taggggcttt gcctactaaa gagttaatga gacaaaaggc
    18241 tttaggtaga aagcattctg aagaaactct attaaaaatg agtgctagta gaggtcatct
    18301 tgtgtacata catgaaagat gtgattcaga aggatttaaa ttaataggta gttttgtttc
    18361 aatcagaaga gcagctaaat ttttagatat tagtgctaat actgtaagac tttacataaa
    18421 ttcaggtgaa atatttaaag atagatataa atttactgga gagcgttaaa cttaaaaaaa
    18481 ctatgagtaa aattccacta tatgctggaa actcctaaag cctttaggta ctataaagat
    18541 gatgaatata tgctttatca gtgataaccc taaaggatgt acaatggatt atcagcaggg
    18601 aaccaccaaa tatagacatg actatatttc agtaggatcc tcagagacta aacgtggaaa
    18661 tcttatataa atataagata agatatagtc cagttaagta tgaaagtact taagtatcga
    18721 cattaatcga attaatatga actataactc ctgcagttat attaatatta atagctttcc
    18781 cttctttcaa attattatat ttaatggatg aagttaatga cccttctatg actattttag
    18841 ctgaaggtca tcaatgatat tgaagttacc aatatccaga tttcatagat tcaaatgaag
    18901 aatttataga atttgattct tatatagtac cagattctga tttagaagat ggaggattaa
    18961 gaatgttaga agttgataac agagtaatag ttcctgaatt aacacatatt agatttgtaa
    19021 taacatctgg tgatgttatt cattcttttg cttgcccatc tttaggtata aaatgtgatg
    19081 cttacccagg tagattaaac caagtatccg ttttcataaa tagagaagga gtattctatg
    19141 gacaatgttc agaaatatgt ggaattcttc acagttcaat gcctatagtt atagaatctg
    19201 taaatataga taaatttgtg cattgactat attcagttta gtacgagaaa ggcgaggcta
    19261 attcgagagc ttgctggagg cacatcgttg cggatcgaaa gatagagctc ggtcgagata
    19321 cgagctttag tttgcgcgac cgtacgcgcc ctaatttcgg cgtagaaata cgccgaaata
    19381 gtgcctgcaa aaagttaaat tattaaatta ggtattagtg cgcccatttg gagtagcttg
    19441 ctatatccta cgatggtgca agctaaagat acttattttt aataaaaggg atattagttt
    19501 aatggtagaa caagatggta cggtcatctt gattgtagtt caagtctgca atatccttag
    19561 tatagttata tgtgattagg tattagtgtg cccgagctta gcccccttct atttggaggc
    19621 tgcgcaagct aaagctcgat ctaagtaggc ggagctaggg tcctctattt aacaataaaa
    19681 aagctggcgc ggcaaagctg ctctaataga aagaatgagc ttgcagatta tctccgaaga
    19741 gctagcgcct aaggcgcaag ctcgtatttt ttttttactg ctctggagaa cgggaccgaa
    19801 agcccagagg cgaagctacc caatggcaga aacggttacc aaaccatatt acttgagcaa
    19861 caccaattcg caactcgcag gctcgattct ggatgatagc cacggggggt tgtaaccgat
    19921 aggtgcacag gtaaatttaa cagccatcag ttgtagtgcg tgcgagcttc tgattcaggc
    19981 gcaagctcga atagccagct agaagtaaaa agcgttacac cgtctatccc ataagggata
    20041 ttagtttaaa ggtagaacaa gatgtttcgg ccatcttgat tgcagttcaa gtctgcaata
    20101 tcccaagtat aattattgat aattttgttt attgatagtt atacttataa ttatgggttt
    20161 gcttatgcat agcttgcgta tagttaccga tcttactata gcgagaagga gtataaaaaa
    20221 aatatacgag cttgcgcctt aggcgctagc tcttcggaga aaatccgcaa gctcgagctt
    20281 cgcctccctg gctcttgttt gcgagcaact tcgtcctcgc acgcagacta gctaaagcta
    20341 ataattatag gtgggctggc tgcttcatag taagcttgcc caccaccgaa caattagtcg
    20401 ttttagatca aatatgaatt taactttagt acttttttta ataggaatct taggatttgt
    20461 atttaataga aaaaatataa tattaatgct tatttctata gaaataatgc tattatctat
    20521 aacattctta atattggtaa gttctgttaa tatcgatgat ataataggac aaacatatgc
    20581 tatatacatt atagtagttg ctggtgcaga atctgctatc ggtttagcta ttttagtagc
    20641 tttttataga ctttcgtctc ttaaatttaa ccatctatcc tttagttatg cgaaagccag
    20701 taaattacct gctgtaaact taataaatag gggctacgca cctcctgtag gaataagaaa
    20761 ttattctaca gtatgttctt attgtaaaaa taattcaatt gacccttgat tcattactgg
    20821 gctttttgat gctgaaagtt cttttgtggt tactatttta aaaaatccta gatacaaaac
    20881 gggatgaaat gttcaagcaa gagttcaaat aaaaatgcat gaaagagata gagatttaat
    20941 gactcaaatt caaaaattct ttggaggtat agggtatata tcaaacccta ataaaaatac
    21001 tactgtagaa ttcagagtta gtactataaa cgatatagtt aatgtaatta tacctcattt
    21061 tgataattac ccactgttaa ctaaaaaata ttctgactat gtgttatttg aaaatattat
    21121 taaattaatg ttagaaaaaa accatagtac tttagaagga atacaaaaaa tagttaatat
    21181 taaagcatct atgaatttag gtttatctga tggattgaaa tatgctttcc ctgaaactat
    21241 gccagtagta aaagaggcaa atgatatcaa ggatatccct caagaatgaa tggctgggtt
    21301 ttcaacagga gaatcaaatt tctttattac tattcaaaat tctaaaacta agagtggtat
    21361 agctgcctca ttacgttttt ctatagctca agattctaga gatttatctt tattagaaag
    21421 ctttgaaaat ttctttggtt gtgggtatgt ggctaaatat caaaatcgtt cagtttgtga
    21481 atttatcgtt acaaaaattg atcatatagt taataatata attccttttt ttgataaaca
    21541 tagtataaga gggtcaaagt atccagactt cttaaacttt aaaagtgctg ctttaattat
    21601 taaaaataaa gagcatttaa aagaagaagg attaaaacaa attttacaat taaaaaataa
    21661 aactacagtg caggttaata ctgaaactaa aaataatcat gggcatgatt agggtccaag
    21721 agaaattagg tcaaaaaagg tggagtgaac cttcatctag tctttatata aaggcgaaat
    21781 cttcaaattg cggggaactc ttaaagacaa atctaccaag ttaatacagt aatgtaatta
    21841 atggaacagg taatgactcg ttgtaaggta aaaacgattt gtataaagaa atgcaataga
    21901 taatccgcag ccaagcacca aaagaacgga ttttttttat caacctttat tgaattgatc
    21961 taaattaaga aagttctttg atggtgtgca gttcatcgac taaatggagg ttggtaaata
    22021 attatgatat ataaattatt tgcttaagat atagtcaggc atagcttaaa ggttatggga
    22081 tatccccagc ccacctaagg gaattaaatt cctatggtaa aggggagaaa acgaagagga
    22141 agtattgcaa tagaatataa ataatgtatt taagtataat tatattacct ttattaggat
    22201 ctatagtttc cggttttttt ggtagaaaag tcggtgttac aggtagccgt attttaggtt
    22261 gtttaagtat aatgataact acaatattag ctatcattag cttttttgaa gtaggattta
    22321 ataataatcc tgtttcaatc aatttattta aatgattaga taacgaatca tttaatatgg
    22381 cctggaattt tcagtttgat agtttaacag tatcaatgtt aatacctgta ttaataatca
    22441 gttctttagt tcatttttat tcaataggat atatgagtca tgatccacac aatcaaagat
    22501 tctttagtta tttaagttta ttcactttta tgatgataat actagtaact ggtaataatt
    22561 atttagttat gttcgtagga tgagagggtg taggtgtttg ttcataccta ttagttagtt
    22621 tttgattcac tagaatagcg gctaatcaaa gttctctttc agctttctta actaatagag
    22681 ttggagatgc tttcttaatg ataggtatgt ttatcttatt atgaacttta ggaactctag
    22741 attatagtac tgtattctca ttagctcctt atataaatga aaatataact acaattatag
    22801 gtatatgttt attgattggt gcaatggcta aaagttctca agtaggttta catatatgat
    22861 tacctatggc tatggaaggt cctacaccag tgtcagcttt aatacacgca gctacgatgg
    22921 ttacagctgg agtgtattta ttaatacgtt catccccttt gattgaatat agtgcagtgg
    22981 tattggcaat atgtttatga ttaggtgcaa ctacaactgt gtttagctct cttattggat
    23041 tattccaaca agacataaaa aaaattatag catattctac tatgagtcaa ttaggtatga
    23101 tggtaatagc tataggttta tcttcttata atgtagcaat atttcattta ataaatcatg
    23161 ctttctataa aggattatta ttcttagggg caggagcagt tatacacgct gtagtagata
    23221 atcaagattt aagaaaatac gggggattaa tatcattcct acctttaacc tattctgtaa
    23281 tattaatagc tagtcttagt ttagtcgctt tcccttttat gacaggattt tatagtaaag
    23341 attttatatt agaatctgcc tatggtcaat atcattttag tagtatagat gtatacgtta
    23401 tagcagtaat tggtgctata tttactacat tatattcagt taaagttata tacttaactt
    23461 tcttaactaa tcctaatgga ccagttaatt attatagaaa tgctcatgaa agtgatatat
    23521 ttatcagttt acctttagtg gtattagcta tattctctat atattttgga tatataacta
    23581 gagatatttt cataggttta ggttcagggt tctttgtaga caatagtata tttattcacc
    23641 ctgttcatga aataatgatt gatactgaat ttggtgtacc tactatattt aaattaattc
    23701 cttttatcct tactgtatct ttctctgcat tagcaataat atattctgaa tttatgccaa
    23761 atataatatc taactttaaa ttatctaatt taggatatta tatttatggt ttcttcaatc
    23821 aacgtttctt agttgaattc ttttataata aatatattgt taattcagtt ttagaaatag
    23881 gaggtcaaac tacaaaagtt ttagataaag gtagtgttga atcagtaggt ccttatggat
    23941 ttggtgttat tttaactaaa gctagtaaaa taatttctag cttaagtaat ggagttgtta
    24001 ctaattacgc tctttatatt ttaataggaa tttgcttcta cttatctatt tttactttcg
    24061 tacaggtagt agatgacgtg gtgaattcta ttacaatagg aagcttgctt atccttatga
    24121 tggataaatc atatgatcgt tcttcttcga gcgaagcgcc taatttataa cttgctagct
    24181 ttagctggcg caggaaaaaa aaatacattt tttttttact cttatctctg ctttatatag
    24241 cttagcagct atagcaaact aaagctagtt gcaagaatag agaaggcgga aaaaaaaata
    24301 tatttttttt tttcgccgcg tcggccaatg attaagcgta tttattaaag gcaaactatc
    24361 tatattagga taaaggagtg catgttagct tgcttgctaa cgctacgacg tattgcaagc
    24421 aagcattcgt agcatattaa agggttaata gccctaaatc tcattagctt taagggatag
    24481 cataatttta gttcgactct aaaatgagaa aaaaaaaata aggctctatt gctttaactt
    24541 gcttcctagc gaggttaggg tgggacgagg aggacgcgcc ccggacgaaa ggaaaccccc
    24601 tcttcgcaca aagggtgggc aagctgctct tatgccgaag gcgaagctag ccgcggacga
    24661 agtctccttc tcctcgaatt agaattagta gtgaaattat agctagctac tactaatttc
    24721 tgctccgcgg gagagagtag cttacaaggg taagtgcagt gcgaggtacg aagagcttgc
    24781 ggattggcgc aagctcgctc caagggcagt gcttctgccg gctaagcacg cactggctaa
    24841 aatacatttt ttttttcggg ctagctcgca cctccctagc gctcgtctag tctaaagcta
    24901 agctccctat gaatagtttt gtaaattata cagtttaatg tatacctctt gttgtttaca
    24961 gtaaaacact tgtcttactg tgagctatca aaggttactt tttttttaaa taaataaata
    25021 tatacaaaat ttataagctt tagctttagt ttgcgtatcg ctgtttctgt gtatacttca
    25081 gctagctatt cctatagagc ggggacggct tctggttcaa agaatagctg gcgccgtccc
    25141 tcgctataaa aatatattta tatacaatat atataattta taattattat gagaatatta
    25201 aaaaatcacc ctttattaaa attagccaat ggttatttaa tagacgcttc acaacctagt
    25261 aatataagtt acttatgaaa tttcggatct ttattattac tttgtttagt tatacaaatt
    25321 gtaactggag ttactttagc tatgcactat aatccttcag tattagaagc atttaattct
    25381 gtagaacata ttatgcgtga tgtaaacaat ggatgattag tacgttactt acatagtaac
    25441 acagcatcag ctttcttctt tttagtgtac ctacacatag gaagaggtat atactacgca
    25501 tcatatagag caccaagaac attgacatga gttataggta caataatcct tatcgttatg
    25561 atagttacag gattcctggg ttaccttata atagcccaaa acgactataa taataaaata
    25621 acaactacga gcgaagcgcc aagatttaac cataaaagat attattcaac ctttaggaat
    25681 aatgatgtaa taaataactt tttattagcc aaaaacctta atcctgtctt tatctatgat
    25741 aatctaaatg aagattcagt ccgtagaaat atagctaaag aaaccaaggg acttagcggt
    25801 atttatatga tcttaaataa agaaacttta agttattata taggatcagc ttctacagat
    25861 agaattaact ctagattttc aaaacattta atatatttaa atggtagtaa aatagttaaa
    25921 aattcagtta atagatatgg tttacataat tttgccttta ttgtattaga attatttcct
    25981 gaaatagtta atcaagaaaa taataaaaaa ttattagatt tagaagattt ttatataaaa
    26041 tctcttttac cagactataa tatattaacc gaagcaggat ctagctttgg ttataaacat
    26101 actgaagtta gtagaataaa gatgaaagct aattatagtg aaaaacgtag agaacaaata
    26161 ggtagtttaa ataaaggtaa aactttatct tgcgaaacta tagaagctat gagagaatca
    26221 gctttaaata gaaaaccttt aaactataca gaacaaggtg ttttaaatat gaaaaagaat
    26281 tctaaaccta ttatagtaaa agaattaaat aatactgtat atggtgaatt taatagtata
    26341 gttgaaacag ccgaagcttt aaattgttct actaaaacta tacaaagaac attaaaaagt
    26401 cctagcaaaa cattaaaagg acgttgaata gttgattatg ttaaataagg cggtattctt
    26461 tgaatcagaa gctcccctaa attattatta tagttgtagt cctgcaagta tatagtttta
    26521 tgcaatttat ggaaagaaat aaaacttaaa gcagaataac ctgacaaggt tattgaagaa
    26581 accaaatcgt ttctttggca atactagtga aaacgatcaa agtatatttt aatataagag
    26641 atcgtcggtt atccatataa tcgcgacaga ctgggtcact ggtaggtggc tgaaatgctg
    26701 cttaatgtac agtcggaact ttatatccag gcgcaatcta tcgctctgat ataggtgata
    26761 tacgaacaat aaagttatcg ccacttttgt actttgctac ataagtaagt ttgtatgttt
    26821 taccttatgg acaaatgtca ttatgaggtg ctacagttat tactaattta attagtgctg
    26881 ttccatgaat tggacaagat atagttgagt tcatttgagg aggttttagc gtaaataacg
    26941 ctactttaaa cagattcttt gctttacatt ttgtattacc tttcatatta gctgcattag
    27001 ttttaatgca tatgatagct ttacatgata cagctggatc aagtaatcct ttaggagttc
    27061 cagtatatta tgatagaatg cctatggctc cttatttctt atttaaagat ttaattacta
    27121 tatttatctt tatatttgtt ttaggaatat ttgtattctt tatgcctaat gttttaggtg
    27181 atagtgataa ttatataatg gctaacccta tgcaaactcc gcctgccata gtacctgaat
    27241 gatatttatt acctttctat gctattttaa gatctattcc taataaatta ttaggagtta
    27301 tcgcaatgtt agcggcaata ttaattattt taatattacc taaaactgac ctaggtttaa
    27361 ctaaaggttt acaatttaga cctttaagca aggcagcctt ctacgtattc ttagttaatt
    27421 tcttaatgtt aatgcaatta ggagctaaac atgtagaaag tccgtttata gaaataggac
    27481 agttaagtac tgctttatac ttttctcatt tcttatttat attaccggca gtaagtatat
    27541 tagaaaatac tcttgtagat ttagaattac aaaataattc caaaaatata tagatttaat
    27601 gccaacaata gcacgtcctg ggtcacaaag tagtgctgta tagctacgcg ctacggagaa
    27661 attagtagca gaagcacggc gcaagctcga aaaaaaaaaa tgtatttttt tttacgtgct
    27721 gtgctagcta agcaaggcac tgcttagtag taccaggaaa gattaagatt gtagacggtt
    27781 ttacacggtg attgcagatc atttgaatga ggttcaattc ctccttaatc ttttttattt
    27841 aggcgcgaac tttgttcgcg ctattctttg catcagaggc ggcgctagct cgagcttgcg
    27901 tctaaggcgc aagctcgtac atttaggcgc tagctcttcg gagaaaatcc gcaagctctt
    27961 cggagaaaat ccgcaagctc gtatattttt ttttacgagc ttgctggagc tccgccttcg
    28021 gagaaaataa gcaagctcac aaactcgcaa gctcgcaagc tctactttta taggcgcgtc
    28081 gagcttcgcc tcccggaggg ggcgaaactc cagtaagctc gctgctcttt aataaagcgt
    28141 aaatttacat tattatacct atatgataac tgtaggtttt aatctcttat taacgataaa
    28201 tccactaata tgtataaata caaataagtt actattaata cagatgaaat tttttattgt
    28261 agtattagta tcttagtaca cagtattcca ggcttgcgag ggggcgcgaa gaaaaaaaaa
    28321 tgtatttttt tttactgcgt gcgagcttcg gattttctgg cggagcactg aaaataagcc
    28381 agcctacaaa gttccgccgc aggccactag ctcgagcttg tgacctatat aataatatat
    28441 aaaggcgaag ctcgaagcta tcttgaaggc gacaacatga ggagggagcg ctagcttgcg
    28501 cctgcaagct attcgttccc gctgccccct ctatagaaga ggagtgttaa tgcacaagct
    28561 atagcttaac tatattataa taatttcact aaatagccac gatggttggt tattatatat
    28621 gaggattggc cctccttctc ggctatagtt tcatacttta tgcatgctta cgctaacata
    28681 aagtatgaag ctgcttagcc aacagaagta gctgccaaaa taaatatttg catttaaata
    28741 tattagaata gtacttttat ggctgttagt tcgcgtatct tagctttatt ctttttcggt
    28801 gtcgtttatt tcagcgggat tactgctaat agctttagct agctagagtt ttgcaattat
    28861 tcggccgctg gcttgagctc cgccttcgga gaaaatcagc cagcctgaaa aaaaaaaata
    28921 cgagcttgcg ccttaggcgc tagctcttcg gagaaaaccc gccagctctt tcaggctggc
    28981 tggctggctt attttcggag aaaatccgaa gctcgcacgc gagcttctgc atattcctgc
    29041 atagcagaaa tatgcccccc tctagctgcg ttagctaaag caagcatgga taaattggct
    29101 aggcagaaat tcgcaagcta gctaactaga agtatatact acgtatattc catcactagt
    29161 aaccatagtc gaataatttg atagatctgg ccgcatagct tattactact gcttacagct
    29221 aagtagcagg gtgtaagctc taagctaacc ctcgtgatga ttattcactt atattttttt
    29281 tttaagtagt agctattccg atttactccg ggaatacgca aggcgtaagc tctaaaatta
    29341 aaatataata tgattgtaga acagttatta cattacatta atttaaagtg gcgcagtaaa
    29401 aaaaaatata tttttttttc ttgctaccca aatttcggct gcgtagagcg ctattctttg
    29461 aatcagtgcg tacgagcgag cttcaaagaa tagccaaata gagtaagctc cgattccctc
    29521 cgggaatacg taattattaa ttaaaaatat tagttaataa cttttaagtg aaaaattatg
    29581 ttcaaaaaaa gtactttaat tatttcctaa ttttgtcttt agataaggaa agttgttccc
    29641 accaacctag tttaacatta agatcacaaa tgtctatggg tatggaaaga tgatttaatt
    29701 caacaaatgc taaagatata ggtacattgt atttaatatt cgctcttttc tctggattat
    29761 taggtacagc cttttcagtg ttaattagac ttgaacttag tggaccagga gttcaatata
    29821 tttctaataa tcaattatat aacagtgtaa ttacagctca cgctatatta atgatattct
    29881 tcatggtcga caattgaaga ctatttaatc ttaattttcg agctaccgcc ctccaaggag
    29941 ctcttaataa ccaaaacaat actattacta ttacaaatag taataataac aataattcta
    30001 ataaaaataa cgatgaagac ggcgcaagct caccacaata tactaaagta tatatagaaa
    30061 acccttttaa taatagaaat cttatcttaa aagtatcgaa aaatcaaaaa ggtgtttata
    30121 tttgaaaaag taatgatcat gcttatgtag gacattctat taatttgtat aatagaataa
    30181 gttcttactt tatgccatct attcttcaaa ctaaagcacg tagagtgtta cgttatttta
    30241 ataaacacgg atttcaagat acaaatctta caatttatat aatggatgaa aattctagct
    30301 tagaagaaat tgtaagctta gaacaacatt ttatagatac tttaagccca agtttaaacg
    30361 tagatttggt ggcaagcagt tcaggttatc atgaaccaat gagccaagaa ataagagata
    30421 gattacgtaa acaaagaggt acccctgtat atatttataa tgtagaagat tttactttat
    30481 tatatatatt tgaatccaaa caacatatgt atgattcaat aagtattcac cataaaactt
    30541 taaataactg tttagacgct ggtacagtat atttagatac tttattttta tctttggatt
    30601 taataggaga atctgaaaat acgaatttat taactctaga aggaataaaa gagttggtaa
    30661 atgaaaaacg tgcattatat acagttaaac accctgcttc tatttctatt ttagcagaat
    30721 ttaaagatga ttcaggtaag aatatggagt tttcatcgtt aacaagtttg gctaaccact
    30781 taaaaggaga tcgtcaaact attagacaat atttaaaagg tataaaatcg ggttattata
    30841 gaggaaaatg aaaatttaca tataaagatt aaatagaaag gcatggccgg gtaaggcaga
    30901 aatgctttac tttcttttca ctatttgctg gaaccccctt agagccttta aaactagtac
    30961 cgcagactat atgttagcag tggaatacag tgacatttta aaggattggg caatcagcca
    31021 gaaaccaaag ataacttagt tatcaagtag gatcttcaga gactacacgt gaaatatctt
    31081 agtgaatatt ttataatatt caaagataaa gatatagtcc gttcatattc gaaagattat
    31141 gagtaaacgt atgcctgcat taattggggg atttggaaat ttcttaatgc ctttaatggt
    31201 aggtggtccc gatatggcat tccctagatt aaataatata agtttctgat tattacctcc
    31261 tagtttatta ttattagtct tctctgcttg tattgaaggt ggagtgggaa caggttgaac
    31321 actttatcca ccattatctg gattacagag tcatagtgga ccaagtgtag atcttgctat
    31381 ttttacttta catttaactg gggtaagtag tttattagga tcaataaatt ttataacaac
    31441 tattgtaaat atgagaacac caggaataag attacataaa ttagcattat ttggatgagc
    31501 agtagttata acagcagtat tacttttatt atcattacct gtattagctg gtggtataac
    31561 tatggtattg acagatagaa attttaatac atcattcttt gaagtagccg gtggtggaga
    31621 tcctatatta ttccaacact tattctgatt cttcggacac ccagaggttt atatattaat
    31681 cgtgccaggt tttggtataa ttagtacaac tatatcaact aattctaata aaccaatatt
    31741 tggttatata ggtatggtgt atgctatgat gtctatagga atactaggat ttatagtatg
    31801 atctcatcat atgtatactg tagggttaga cgtggatact agagcttact ttacagcagc
    31861 tacattaata attgctgtac ctacaggtat aaaaatattc tcatgattag ctacttgcta
    31921 tggaggatct ataaaaatga caccttctat gttattctct ttaggttttg tatttatgtt
    31981 tacaatagga gggttaataa tccacttagc tctcccttta aagatcacta tatgctggaa
    32041 acttctgaca attatactac tagaattaaa ttcagtgaca atgtataatt ttgaacaatc
    32101 agcaggaaac caacaggtat taaatacctt agtaggatcc tcagagacta cacgtgatcc
    32161 tcgtaatact tttacgagaa gatatagtcc gtgaaataaa aatttattta tttatttata
    32221 taataatagt aaccttaata ttaataaaac tattattcgt cagtattcta cttctaacaa
    32281 tgaaggcgca aatgcgcaag ctaaagctca ttctgaagat aacacaaaag atttaaacta
    32341 tatagctaca tatgataatt ttaaagaaga tagaagccgt atcttaaaag agcaaaagaa
    32401 taaatcaggt atttattgta taataaataa tataaacggt cattcttata taggaagttc
    32461 tattcattta gccgctagaa tgaaaaacta tcttaatact gcttttttaa aaagtaaaca
    32521 aaatgcaaat atgccgataa taaaagcttt gctaaaatat ggtcaatcta attttacttt
    32581 attaattttg gaatatgtag aatcagatat gttaaccgtt atagaaacat attatataac
    32641 aagggttata ccttattata atgtactaaa acaaggttat tcttctttag gttataaaca
    32701 tacagaggag actaaagaat tattatctca attagctaaa aatagaacac acagtcaaaa
    32761 aactaaagga ttaatagcta gagctttaac aggtgaaaat aatccttttt ataacaaaag
    32821 ccattctatc gaaagtaaag taagaatgat agaagctaat tcggcttatc ctgtttatgt
    32881 ttataattct tttaaagaat tagaagttat ttccccttct gtttcaactt tggctaatga
    32941 aattaattct aaccatctta cgatagttag tgttataaaa gaacaaagca tattcagagg
    33001 agaatgatac ttaactaatc taccatataa tatagaagat aaacctaaaa tatatgattg
    33061 atattctgat ggatgtaaac aattagtagt taatattagt aataatagtc atattagaaa
    33121 agcagtattt gtatatgata ctaataaaaa ctttatagct aaatatccgg gagttactga
    33181 cgctcaaaag gctttaaata ttagccatag tactataaaa aaatatgcta aaataaacgg
    33241 tacttataat ggttacatat ttagctatga ggtggttcgc tcttaaataa ataattaata
    33301 aattttattc gtaagtggag ttgtattagc caatgcatca cttgatatag ctttccacga
    33361 tacttactat gtagttgctc aattgggcct taataatctt ttagattatt tcgcatttgg
    33421 ctatatgctg gaaactatat ttttaggttg ttatctacta tatataatat attattatct
    33481 ttttaaaata gatgcacata gaattataca atttctttct atatatagtg aaaacgataa
    33541 tcaacctgtg tttataaaaa acacggatat acaatcagca gaaaactgta aaggattctc
    33601 agagactaca cgccaaatat ctgattcaaa aggtaaagat cttaaagaat ttttcaattg
    33661 actagctggt gttatagatg gcgacggaaa ctttgacatt agaaatatta attctaagtt
    33721 agttttaaaa gctattagga ttaagttaca cgacagagat attagaattc tgagttacat
    33781 tcaaaatact ctacacatag gtagaattag atctgataaa aataaaccac actcaatgtg
    33841 aattattagc aaaaaagaag aaatgttata tttaattaat aatattaacg gtttaattag
    33901 actaaaagta ccgggattaa aaaaatcttg tgtttattta ggtatagatt ataaagaagc
    33961 aaattataat attgaaccgt acgatcccta tctagctgga ttagttgata cagacggtag
    34021 tattgtattt aactatgctg gaaatagaat agaatgtaat ttagagtttg aacgtaacga
    34081 atatagtagt aaactaaatt tcgataatgt aatccctaac tataaaccag ctgtctcatt
    34141 tagagaatca cataactcta tgtcatataa gtaccaaaat gttaaaggta tggtattctt
    34201 atatgattat ttcatgagaa atagattata ctcagatttt aaattctata gagtatctaa
    34261 aattaaaaag ttcatagaag taagagattt taaaaatgaa cctaaagaca gtttagaatt
    34321 taaaaagtat tctgaatttg tattagattg aattcaatat aaaaatcctt tatgatacaa
    34381 agtacctttt gtagaaaaaa tcagataatg atatagtcca ccatttagaa aatagattta
    34441 aggcgcgagc tcttcttttt tttttaatat gcatttccac tacgttttaa gtatgggagc
    34501 tgtattcgca atgtttgctg gatgatattt ctgaataccc aaaatcttag gtttaaatta
    34561 taacttaaat ttagctaaag ttcaattctg acttttattc ataggggttc ttctaaaggg
    34621 aagtactttt gtaatcaagg atagattaca tagatgattt tctacaaagc gtataaattc
    34681 tcagttttat cctgaagagt ttgaattatt ttttgaaaat gttaacaaag aaaaaagaaa
    34741 tatatataaa gaattaagaa aaaaaccagg tgtttatttg tttataaata acattactaa
    34801 tgatttatat ataggtagta gcacaaattt aactaggaga atggttagtt attattacta
    34861 tactaactca caaaaaccat ctaagttagt tataattaga gctatgaaaa aatatggttt
    34921 agataatttt tctttggcaa ttatagaatt atgtgaaaaa gatgtttgtt taacattaga
    34981 acaaaaatga attgatcatt atacacctaa atataatgtt ttaactgtag ctggcaattc
    35041 attaggttac aaacatagta tcgacacaat tactaaatta aaagaaaaac taagcaaaga
    35101 gaatcatcct aagtttggta gtgtgacttc aactgagaca aagaaagcta ttagtgacag
    35161 tataaagtat ttttatacag aaaatagcca tccgagtaaa ggattgaaag gtttattagc
    35221 tcctcagtat ggtataggag gtaaattcgt cttttgttat aatagacaag gtgaagaatt
    35281 gattttccct tccataaatg gagctagaca acacttcaaa gttagatgaa ctcttgtaaa
    35341 aaataatatt gataaaaatg aatgaataac tcttaacggt gaagattgat taatacaatc
    35401 tatccctaaa caaaattagt ttgattagcc cctcccaatc cttctatatg ctggaaactc
    35461 tcataaagct taagtactta ttaaataagt aaaaatctta agtgtatcta gacaatcagc
    35521 aggaaaccaa aataacaagc catgttatga gtaggatcct cagagactac acgaaggagg
    35581 ttattttaat taattaaaat aatcaagata tagtccacac aatgtgtaat cttacattct
    35641 tccctcaaca tttcttaggt ttacaaggaa tgcctagaag aattagtgat tatcctgatg
    35701 cttttgcagg ttgaaattta attagtagta taggttctat agtaagtgta atagctgctt
    35761 gattattctt atacattgta tatctacaat tagtagaagg taaagtcgct tctagaaatc
    35821 cttgattaac tcctggtttc tacactgacg tattacaagc taatttaaat agaagttaca
    35881 ctagcttaga atgaggatta tcaagcccac caaaacctca tgcatttgtg agtctacctt
    35941 tacaaagcta aatttataga cgtagtctcg tgcttgcatt attaatgcgg taacgtagtt
    36001 gcctctacat agctttagcc tgctattcat aacgctggct ctagcttaat ttggttagtc
    36061 gctgactagt gcgtgctatt ctttgaatca gggcgtgctt ctgattcaaa gaatagctcg
    36121 ccgccagaaa ccaacctaga attctagctt gcacatatat gcgcgaaagc ttcgctattt
    36181 tagctaccct catgactaat acgtgcgtag ctgaaaggcg cgagttagcg ccttgttcga
    36241 tgtggaacgt agttcctcca gcaagctagc aaactaagtc tcattagctc aatggcagag
    36301 cagaatactt ctaatattta gatcttagtt cgaccctaag atgagatagg tatagaatta
    36361 attttctata ctacatatta ctatatacaa ataataagta gtctattaaa tcaataaaac
    36421 aattttttat tggctatttt tgcttctaga tcataatatt taatacataa ctaagctggc
    36481 ttagctaaag ctataaagct aaaacacggc gcgccagaaa aagatggcac tgaagttttt
    36541 aagcagggct tattttcagg cggagcactg aaaatcagca agctctgctt ttcttgcgga
    36601 gcactgaaaa tccgcaagct cgaaaaaaaa aaatatattt ttttttactt cttgcaataa
    36661 actaaacgta ttagattatt ctatgaatag tttaatatat agtatataag tttagcttta
    36721 gcgaaagcta gctcgaggct aaagctcgag caagctaaag ctattgctaa agctattata
    36781 tactttttat ttacctacga gtgacgctga gtgcacgtat tataattaaa ttacaacaac
    36841 aaaaagtaca atggtagagc ttacagaaat aactttaaag attaatgaac tattacctca
    36901 actttctgat tttataagtc aatttcacaa tatcgtattg accaataata taaatgttat
    36961 aacagatgta gggggtaaca tgtcattaga tgttcctggt acaatgtcgg acactgatgc
    37021 tgaaaaattt agtagaagaa taagtattat tgatcgttta ataacaacac gtggtcaaga
    37081 aataaatgat ttattacaga aaggattaga aatagaaggt aaattaaaga aagaaaatct
    37141 taactatact tcgcaaatac tagataaagt taacgaattt aaccgattaa atgcttctta
    37201 taaacattaa tagctatagc tttagcttta ttcttcggag ctttagcttg cgctatcctt
    37261 tgaggcgcgg taaaaaaaaa atacgagcta gcgccttagg cgctagctct tcggagaaaa
    37321 tccgcaagct cgaaaaaaaa aatatatttt ttttactagc ttgcgtggct attccgcgcg
    37381 aagagcaatt ccggcgaggg cgaagcactg ctctcgcccc cgcccccatt gctcctctcg
    37441 cgcactaatt tagtattatt aatattataa gattaaacaa aacaaaacat agctagcttg
    37501 ctgtattcat gcttagctta tttctagctt gctattcctc taactctcga agaatagcaa
    37561 gctcgaacaa tctacctggc tatagaaatc agcctagtat gttagcacat attaaccaag
    37621 aaagatggcg gtattctttg aatcaggagc tcctctaaaa ataaaaaaaa aatgaattat
    37681 tctcccacta ttatttcaat aattgaaaat ataatattaa tgttacccgc tttattagtg
    37741 gtagcttatg taactgtagc ggaaagaaaa actatggcaa gtatgcaaag aagactaggt
    37801 cctaacgcag ttggatacta tggtctatta caggcatttg cagatgcttt aaaattaatc
    37861 ttaaaagaat atgtagctcc tacacaagct aatttaatac tatttttctt aggacctata
    37921 gtgacattaa tatttgcttt attaggttat gcagttattc cttacggtcc tggactatca
    37981 ttaggggata tggaattagg aatattttat atgttagctg tttcagcttt agctacttat
    38041 ggtattttac ttgctggatg aagtgctaat agtaagtatg ctttcttagg atctttaaga
    38101 agtacagctc aattaataag ttatgaatta gtgctaagtt ctgtattatt aataataata
    38161 atgataacta atagcttaaa tttaaatata aatgtacaat tccaaaaaat agtatgatta
    38221 gctttacctc tattatgtat attaataata ttctttatag gttctgtggc agagactaat
    38281 agagcaccat ttgatttagc agaagctgaa tctgaattgg taagtggatt tatgacagaa
    38341 cacgctgcag taatatttgt ctttttcttc ttagctgaat atgctagtat tgtattaatg
    38401 tgtatattta ctagtatttt atttttaggt ggttatttat tagaatttga cattgtatat
    38461 tgatttgact cattaaatta tatatatgct tatatttttg atataaattg aattacatct
    38521 ttagaatatt ttaaattaag agaaatttta actagtcctt ctgtagatgg ctttttacat
    38581 agtataactt taggtataaa aagctcaata atggtattta tatttatctg agtaagagcc
    38641 tctttcccga gaattagatt tgaccaatta atgtctttct gttgaactgt gttattacct
    38701 gttttatttg cttttataat attaattcct tgtttattat atatatttgg aatgactgta
    38761 gtaaatgtga acatgtttta gtaactaggc tgcgggcagt aaaaaaaaat atattttttt
    38821 ttttactggc gcttcgtcag aagcactgca ctgcactgtc gtgccttcag aagacttctg
    38881 ctccgtaggg ggcactaccg tagcttgcta gctttatttc ttattcttct agcttactat
    38941 agtgagggcg aacttcgccc cctccgggaa tagaaatagc tagctagata ggcgggaaag
    39001 gggcagagga cgagcagtaa aaaaaaatac attttttttt tctgctgcgc cttcaacacg
    39061 tccggcttgt tagaatctca agctgctcct gctctaaagt taattaggat ctatttatgc
    39121 tttagcttgc tagaaaatta gcaagctaaa ggtatgaaga gcgaaggtat aaaaagcagc
    39181 tgttataggc gagcttgccc tggcgtgcca agctcgcgcg agctagcgcc taaggcgcaa
    39241 gctcgtattt ttttttttta ctcctcggcg caagctcagg ataaaaagta gcaagttaaa
    39301 gctatacagg cgcgccccac tctacttttt atcttaaagg ccatgagaca catgtatata
    39361 ggcggacatt gtaaatttta ttaagaatat ctcctgtcag gaaccacatt taacatatga
    39421 tattatcctc tctaatcaca ataccagtat taggaacaat actaatgtct agtataggat
    39481 cgtacatgaa aaaatcagag ttatacacta aaaccatagc gctaactact agtataataa
    39541 atttaatttt atcgttagtt atgtttattt tatttaataa cagtactaat caatttcagt
    39601 atgtacaaga acactacaat gtacaactat tcgatattta cttgggtgta gatggtatct
    39661 ctatatattt tatattattg actacaataa taatgcctat agcattatta tctaattgag
    39721 actctataaa agaaaatgta aaatcatatt taataattat gttattatta gagacattat
    39781 tattagcagt ttttatgacc ttagacataa tgtcattcta tatattcttt gaaagtatat
    39841 tacctccttt atttatatta ataggtctat atggatcaga taataaagta agtgcgagct
    39901 actatttatt tttatataca ctgtgaggtt ctttgttttt actgctgtcg attttaagta
    39961 catcttctat aatgggtagt acagattttg atactttatt taaactaaat tttgaatata
    40021 aaactcaaat atttttattt atagggattt ttatatcatt tgctgtaaaa actcctacaa
    40081 tatttttaaa taattgatta ttaaaagctc acgttgaatc tcctttaggt ggaagtattg
    40141 tattagccgc aatcgtatta aaattaagtc tatatggtgt attcagatta atattaccta
    40201 tattacctaa agcttcttta gattatactt ttgttgtatt tactatagcg gtaattacaa
    40261 ttatatatgc tagttttagt acactaagaa ctacagatat aaaagaacta atagcatata
    40321 gttcagtctg tcacgcttca gtttatttaa taggagtatt tagtaatact atgcaaggat
    40381 tagaaggaag tgttatatta ggtttagccc atgggtttgt gtctagtgga ttatttatat
    40441 gtgcaggtgg aatattatac gatagaactg gtactagact tatatatttt tatagaggaa
    40501 ttactcaatt aatgcctata tttgctatat tattctttat attagcttta ggaaattgtg
    40561 gtgctccatt aactttaaat ttcgtaggtg aatttatgtc actttatagt ataatagaaa
    40621 gattaccagt attaggtgtt ttcgcttgtt cttctgtagt attttctgca gcctacacta
    40681 tatatatgtt taatagaata tcatttggag gttctttcac tagattctta gaagaaagta
    40741 tatacgatgt aaataaaaga gaatttattt tattatttat attagtatta tttacagtta
    40801 tattgggggt atacccatct ctgatcttaa acgtattaga ttattctatg aatagtttaa
    40861 tatatagtat ataagtttag ctttagcgaa agctagctcg aggctaaagc tcgagcaagc
    40921 taaagctatt gctaaagcta ttatatactt tttatttacc tacgagtgac gctgagtgca
    40981 cgtattataa ttatcataat caaaataaat atgccacaat tagtaccttt ttattacatg
    41041 aatgaagtag tatttgcttt tgctataata gtatttattc tatacgtatt atctaaatat
    41101 atattaccaa gaatagttcg tttattctta tcacgtatgt ttattaataa aatataatat
    41161 atattaaggc gagcaacttc gttctagcta acgcaaacga agtcctttgc tcactatcat
    41221 ctagggcggg gactagcttg cgccagcaag ctagtaaaaa aaaatatatt ttttttttac
    41281 tcctatacct attttacaaa tatttagctt tttaaagatt tatatattat agtagtaata
    41341 atactactaa atgttttcta tagaaaaaca aaatttattc ttagcgcaag ctaaagaaat
    41401 aagaagtcct ttagatcaat ttgaagtaag agacatatta aatttagaag ttttaggtgg
    41461 taacttacat ctatctttaa ctaacatagg attatattta acaataggag ctttaattat
    41521 attagtttta agtatagttt caactaacta taataaatta gttagtaata actgatcaat
    41581 agctcaagaa tctttatacg taactataca taatatagtt acaaatcaaa taaatcctaa
    41641 aaatggtcaa atttatttcc catttatata tactttattt gtatttatat tagtaaataa
    41701 tttaataggt atggtacctt atagctttgc ttctacaggt cattttgcat taacatttgc
    41761 tcttagtttc acaatagtat taggtgcaac tatattagga ttccaaaaac acggtctaaa
    41821 attcttttct ttattagtac cagctggttg tcctttagct cttttacctt tattagttac
    41881 tatcgagtta atctcatacc ttgcgagaaa tgtatcttta ggtcttagat tagccgctaa
    41941 tataactgca ggtcatatgt tattaagcat attaagtggt tttgtttata atataatgaa
    42001 ttctgggttt atattcttta ttttaggatt aataccttta ttatttatta tagccttttc
    42061 aggtttagaa ttagcaatag ccttcattca ggcgcaagtg ttcgtagtat tatctagttc
    42121 ttatataaaa gacgggttag atttacatta atagagctcg ctctaaaata ggcgctattt
    42181 tctggcggag cactgaaaat ccgcaagctg tctttgaatc aaaagttgct ctaaattaag
    42241 gcgcaagctc gagggaaaaa aatacatttt tttttctagc ttgcgcctta cacagggcgt
    42301 ggcagaaaaa aaaatgtatt tttttttact gctcttagcg tacggaattg tccgttatta
    42361 gtactaagtg ttacattggg gaaagttata aagaacaata acaatttatc ctaaggtgct
    42421 cgtagaaata gcaagctaag gctaagcact aaactctgct ttgcacccag gaaattaata
    42481 aaagttatat gctgtatatg aagaaaataa aacaaaatta tttatataat ttatatgaaa
    42541 aatagcgagc aagtagcatt ttatagaaaa gtatctgttt tagtcaaatt gacactaaat
    42601 agcttatatg ttttttcctt agtcaaagga tttagatcca ttagtgatat atgaatagtt
    42661 ctatatcaaa aaaaaaataa aagttgagtt tggtgatggc tctgattgaa tgctgtccaa
    42721 gtgcttgaca catgctaatc gtacgtttta attgataaat taaaaagtgg tgtacaggtg
    42781 agtataatga tattcttcgc cggccttaaa gtggaggtaa atccttcata ataaataaag
    42841 gaaacaggat gaggacgcct tcggcgtaaa gctaaagctt tgaaagaggc tttagctaaa
    42901 gcttggcttc ttatcgtttc tgctttaaga ggataataaa tatcttcgag ataggtagta
    42961 gttaaggtga tgacttaact agccttaaac tctcgtagtc gaatctgaaa ggttgatcga
    43021 ccacattggg tctgaaaaaa ccccaatgca agttagtaca gcagtgagga atcttggtca
    43081 atggcctaac ggctgaactg gcaacttgga gaagtggcaa gtcttccagt atggggagca
    43141 aacagctatg ggtcaagccc gacatcttta ggagaagtct tattgtgagg gcgagttgta
    43201 aaacaccata gggctggccg tcccatatga aaagatttta ttagaattga atgaaacttt
    43261 gtttatatat tgataatgac agtatatata tcgtgtcttg actaattgcg tgccagcagt
    43321 cgcggtaata cgtaagagac tagtgttatt catcttaatt aggtttaaag ggtacccaga
    43381 cggtcaatat agcttataaa atgttagtac ttgactagag ttttatgtaa gagggcagta
    43441 cttgaggagg agagatgaaa tttcgtgata ccaaagggac tctgtaaagg cgaaggcagc
    43501 cctctatgta aaaactgacg ttgaaggacg aaggcacaga gaacaaacag gattagatac
    43561 ccaagtagtc tttgcagtaa atgatgaatg ccataggtta gattaatagt taatgtatat
    43621 aggctagtat aatagactat acattaaaaa ttatttggtc tataaatgaa agtgtaagca
    43681 tttcacctca agagtaatgt ggcaacgcag gaactgaaat cactagaccg tttctgacac
    43741 cagtagtgaa gtatgttgtt taattcgatg atccacgaaa aaccttacca caatttgaat
    43801 aattttatta caggagttgc acggctgttt ccagttaatg ttgtgaaact gtggtttcca
    43861 tgaaattaac gtaatccctg gctttatttt ttttatttac gataaagcat tcagtcctgg
    43921 aaatttggaa agataaaggg gacaaagaca agtcatcatg gccttgatat tgtgggctat
    43981 agacgtgcca catattccta aacaaagaga tgcaaaaatg tgaatttaag ctaatctcaa
    44041 aaaataggat ataaatttta aggattgtag tctgaaattc gactatatga ataagtaatt
    44101 actagtaatc gtgaatcacc atgtcacggt gaatagacct tggattggta ctaaccactc
    44161 gtcacatgct gaaaggggca tgcgcaataa gtttgctttc ttagtaacaa gtaaaaaaaa
    44221 caaataggtt ttatatattc ttttattggg aatcttcgta tgcgtggctc taattagtgt
    44281 taagtcgaaa tacggttcgc gtagtggaag ttgcgcggga ttaattaatt ttaaccataa
    44341 actttgcttt atatcttaat aaatataaag caaaaaggag cccatctaag ggttatactg
    44401 gattggttca gtataagcag gtgtaattcc tgcggcttct actattttct ccgaaaatcc
    44461 gcaaattctt ctgagtagta gtagtaaatc tattacgccg aaggcgtaac tacttcggtt
    44521 cgagcccgaa gcagtgctat tcttcgaagc acgctggcgt gcggagctcg tgcgagctcc
    44581 gccatagggg gcggaacaaa gttctggcga gctagcgcct attttagagc gagctttcgt
    44641 cccctatata aaggagggtt cctttattgg taagaagggt tgagctgtaa actcaatagc
    44701 tattgctttt aagagttcga atctcttgtc tcctagaatt agtaacttaa ataggtaaag
    44761 gacttccttg tcacggaagt agatgtcggt tcgattctga tctaattcgt atagtagcat
    44821 acatagcata tatagcagct tcgttctagc aagctaggaa ttagcaagtt atagtgagga
    44881 ggagcttttg attcaggctt attttctagc ttgctggagc ttcgccttct gtgctccgca
    44941 cagaaaatat gcaagctcgt cgtatttttt tttactgcgc cccttcggag ctaatgcagg
    45001 aaaagtttcc ataggtaggg taagatattt gctaagtatt atgttttata catttaggtg
    45061 ttcgaatcac ctcttttccg tagtctacat gtattcgtat atgtatgctt cagataacgg
    45121 ggcaggaagg cgggcgctag aacgaagctg cacgaaaaaa aggcgcggca tattctttga
    45181 atcagaagca ctaaaaaaaa atatattttt ttttttacta gcgagcttgc gccgtcagcc
    45241 tatttttttt taggctggct ggctggctgg caatttgagc ctctatagct caacggtaga
    45301 gcataatact gttaatatta tgatagatgt tcgattcatc ttaggggctt ttaatttgtg
    45361 tacataacta caatatttat aatatataat atatatgaca aatttaataa gaagtaattt
    45421 tcaggatcat ccattccatt tagtgtcacc atctccttga ccactgtata caagtattgc
    45481 tttatttgca gtaacagtga atggagcatt atcaatgcac ttatttaata atagctatat
    45541 agtgttttac ttatcattaa ttacattagt agcatctatg tctttctgat ttagagatat
    45601 aatagcagaa ggtacatatt taggaaatca tacattagca gtgcaaaaag gattaaatct
    45661 aggagtaata ctatttatag tatccgaagg tttatttttt gtagctatct tttgagcatt
    45721 ctttcacagt gcattaacac ctactgtaga attaggagct caatgaccac ctatgggtat
    45781 agaacctgta aacccttttg aattaccatt acttaacaca gtaattttat tatctagtgg
    45841 agcaactatt acttatgcgc accactcatt aataaaagga gaaagaaaag gagctttata
    45901 tggatctatc attacagttc tattagcttt aatattcact ttcttccaag gggtagaata
    45961 tagcgtttct tcctttacta ttagtgacgg tgtatttgga acatgtttct tcttcggaac
    46021 aggtttccac ggattacacg ttattatagg tacaatattc ttatcagtgg ctttatgaag
    46081 aatatattca tatcatttaa cagatcatca tcatctaggt tatgaagcag gaatattata
    46141 ctgacatttc gttgatgtag tttgactttt cttatatgta tctatgtatt attgaggttc
    46201 ttaatttatt atatagctat actcttcgtt ctagctaggg tattgcagct aaagcagcta
    46261 tttctgcttt agctagaacg gagtccctag tagccgaaat gagctagctg gcgcaagcta
    46321 gtaaaaaaaa atacgagctt cgccttcgtg ctggctgact ggcgaagcac gtatatacgt
    46381 gagcttcgcc agccagaaga atagtcggcg aagctcctcc agctacggag ggcagcgcta
    46441 gcgagcaact tcgttctagc tggttcttcg agggcggagc tcgaaaaaaa aatatatttt
    46501 ttttttttgc cgcggattcg tagaatagcg ctgcccgcaa atttacaacc gataaggtta
    46561 agtcttaatt aaggcggtaa tctattctat atagataaat ttgataaaat attctagcgc
    46621 tgtttcggtg atatggatga acaaagttcc tcctttccgg tataggctaa gatgtaattt
    46681 tattgctatc ctaaatatta ggtcaatata aatataaaaa atacaatgta ttatcaactt
    46741 ctagctactt ctgagatttt ctcgaatgga tatttaactg gatccttaga tataattagt
    46801 ataacagctt tattatgtgg aattctagta ataataaata aaaaccctat tgtttcagta
    46861 atatttctaa taggtttatt tgcaaatata tcagtatatt taatattaat aggtctaaca
    46921 tttataggtt tatcttattt aatagtttat attggggcag tttcaatatt atttttattt
    46981 atattaatgt taataaatat aagaacaagt gaattacaaa gtaataatag aaatagtgta
    47041 tctttaggtt tatttattac aatccttgca aattttacta tattccaaat actaccgtat
    47101 tacatggcga tattaaataa ttacagtagt aaattaaata ctatactgta ttatatacct
    47161 tgaaataaat ttagcgatat tttaaattat attaataaaa atatagacat tacaaatgcc
    47221 aatattatgt ttgtatctag taatagttga gataataata tggctgaaac agggcataca
    47281 gcgactatag ggcatatatt atatacaagt cacaatatgt gaatatttat ggctagtttt
    47341 atattattat tagctatgac gggtgctata ataattacta ttaaaaatga gaaggctggc
    47401 gaagcaatga gtggggtaaa ataaacgtaa tagatatata ataaaactaa tgaaacaaac
    47461 aattttaatt tataacgact taattgtcac cttttacgag aaactaaatg tattgaattt
    47521 atttatggaa ttctttcata tatttagttt attattagct ataataggcg gtctgattat
    47581 tttcatggac ggtaatcgac tcgaccctag agaaagggtt gatcaggccc aggatatgta
    47641 caatggacct agagaagaaa gaaataaaga actatcagcg ttattacaac gtcaatttga
    47701 gcgtaatctt tgagataatc agaatagagc ttatgactgt cgttcttgag gacctcggtg
    47761 ccatatgaat tatgatctca aagttaaatt atgatatata gttggaaatt caccagtatt
    47821 acaattaaat tatagagcag gatcttgcat aggtactgtt tataaaataa gggggaatga
    47881 taaactagtt tcaaatagag aagtaatttc cgtggttaaa ttctgagaga atcggtagtg
    47941 tttagataaa cgcttaaccc tatcctgtaa tctatcagta tggacctaag agtacgataa
    48001 tctgtgtctt attgacacaa ctgagaattg gtaggttttg cagagttcga acccctgctc
    48061 tcagaccttg tatttattta gtgatttagg cgtaagctca taaataggag cagctttgcc
    48121 gctcctcttt aactagaagg aaacaaggtt gttaatacag tagtgaattt ttatattgca
    48181 gctaaatgcg tacactaaac tgaagtttgt ttagccagag cttgcggatt ttctccgaag
    48241 agcttgcgct tattttcagt gctccgccag aaaataagcg ctagctaaaa aattcatccg
    48301 ttttcggtat tgccatatac cctccgaagg cgagcttgcg ccgaaaatag atttttttta
    48361 tcccggaggg aataggcaat accctctagc aagctataag caggaagagt taaagaaaaa
    48421 ttagttcaat ggtagagcga ttgttttaca cacaataagt tgaaggttca aatccttcat
    48481 ttttcaatat tcaggctggc tattctttgg atgagaagca tggccgagct tgctggagct
    48541 ccgccttcgg agaaaatata aaaaatacga gcttgcgcct taggcgctag ctcgtgcgag
    48601 tttcgcacgc cagccagaag gcgaagctcg tatttttttt ttacctcgct ccttctcctc
    48661 taaataaaag tataagattc cttaacttaa acggtagagt gcatttttga taagaatgat
    48721 atcagcgttc gattcgctga ggaattaaag agaattggcc gagtggttta aggcggtaag
    48781 cttgagtctt attaggttat attctagccg catccgttca aatcggatat tctctgaaga
    48841 gtgtagttta attggcaaaa taggaagctt caaccttcaa attcttggtt caagtccaag
    48901 tactcttgtt aggcgcgacg agcttcgcct cccgtaggga atcagaagca cgtgcggagc
    48961 tcgagcttcg ccgccgaaaa aaaaatatac gagcttgcgc cttaggcgct agctcttagg
    49021 agaaaatccg ccagctcgag ctgcaaaaaa tgtcttacgg attagggccg gcttgggtag
    49081 gcacttcgtt tgggacgaag actagttatg ttcgaatcat aataatccga tgaattttag
    49141 aagtattaga gataaaaaga tagaaaaatt aatgcgttct gctatgcgag ctagctaatt
    49201 cctattcttt gaatagcgca agctctaagc gaacgagagc tacttcgttc tagcaaattc
    49261 gctagaacga agaagctcgc tatctaaaag tctaaactaa aaaatagggc gcggcgcgaa
    49321 caaatttttc cgcccgctca tgatatataa attataaatg taatttagga ggcggtgctt
    49381 cgtcagaagt tgcctc
//
